# Supplementary material for: SeqVerify: An accessible analysis tool for cell line genomic integrity, contamination, and gene editing outcomes
Source: Stem Cell Reports. 2024 Sep 12;19(10):1505–15. doi: 10.1016/j.stemcr.2024.08.004 (PMC11561455; doi:10.1016/j.stemcr.2024.08.004)
Supplement: File S4. Plasmid sequences [file mmc4.zip › Supplementary_File_4_Plasmid_sequences/Knockin-REC8-T2A-mGreenLantern-Rox-PGK-PuroTK-Rox.gb]

LOCUS       pDonor-REC8-T2A-mGreenL 9080 bp ds-DNA     circular     10-JAN-2021
DEFINITION  .
KEYWORDS    "creator:Merrick Smela" "marker:AmpR"
FEATURES             Location/Qualifiers
     CDS                complement(171..962)
                        /label="AmpR"
                        /ApEinfo_revcolor="#b7e6d7"
                        /ApEinfo_fwdcolor="#b7e6d7"
     primer             794..813
                        /label="MPS101_Amp_rev"
                        /note="sequence: ataataccgcgccacatagc"
                        /ApEinfo_revcolor="#ffef86"
                        /ApEinfo_fwdcolor="#ffef86"
     CDS                complement(963..1031)
                        /label="AmpR"
                        /ApEinfo_revcolor="#b7e6d7"
                        /ApEinfo_fwdcolor="#b7e6d7"
     promoter           complement(1032..1136)
                        /label="AmpR promoter"
                        /ApEinfo_revcolor="#c6c9d1"
                        /ApEinfo_fwdcolor="#c6c9d1"
     primer             complement(1129..1148)
                        /label="MPS112_AmpR_prom_fwd"
                        /note="sequence: cggggaaatgtgcgcggaac"
                        /ApEinfo_revcolor="#faac61"
                        /ApEinfo_fwdcolor="#faac61"
     rep_origin         complement(1162..1617)
                        /label="f1 ori"
                        /ApEinfo_revcolor="#ffef86"
                        /ApEinfo_fwdcolor="#ffef86"
     primer             complement(1299..1320)
                        /label="MPS102_F1_fwd"
                        /note="sequence: gtggactcttgttccaaactgg"
                        /ApEinfo_revcolor="#c7b0e3"
                        /ApEinfo_fwdcolor="#c7b0e3"
     CDS                complement(1400..1832)
                        /label="lacZα"
                        /ApEinfo_revcolor="#993366"
                        /ApEinfo_fwdcolor="#993366"
     primer_bind        1759..1775
                        /label="M13 fwd"
                        /ApEinfo_revcolor="#a020f0"
                        /ApEinfo_fwdcolor="#a020f0"
     promoter           1785..1803
                        /label="T7 promoter"
                        /ApEinfo_revcolor="#c6c9d1"
                        /ApEinfo_fwdcolor="#c6c9d1"
     primer             complement(1813..1862)
                        /label="MPS097_pBluescript-REC8_5'_Gibson"
                        /note="sequence: AAGACACCATAAGGGGAACACTGGGCTCCActcgagggggggcccggtac"
                        /ApEinfo_revcolor="#85dae9"
                        /ApEinfo_fwdcolor="#85dae9"
     primer             1833..1855
                        /label="MPS017-REC8_5'arm_fwd"
                        /note="sequence: TGGAGCCCAGTGTTCCCCTTATG"
                        /ApEinfo_revcolor="#75c6a9"
                        /ApEinfo_fwdcolor="#75c6a9"
     exon               2129..2195
                        /label="REC8-001 Exon 17"
                        /ApEinfo_revcolor="#b7e6d7"
                        /ApEinfo_fwdcolor="#b7e6d7"
     exon               2327..2458
                        /label="REC8-001 Exon 18"
                        /ApEinfo_revcolor="#ffef86"
                        /ApEinfo_fwdcolor="#ffef86"
     exon               2532..2638
                        /label="REC8-001 Exon 19"
                        /ApEinfo_revcolor="#84b0dc"
                        /ApEinfo_fwdcolor="#84b0dc"
     primer             2774..2794
                        /label="MPS018-REC8_seq_fwd"
                        /note="sequence: CAAGAAAAGCCATATGGTCGC"
                        /ApEinfo_revcolor="#84b0dc"
                        /ApEinfo_fwdcolor="#84b0dc"
     primer             2795..2847
                        /label="MPS098_REC8-T2A-Gibson"
                        /note="sequence: CTCCTGATCCAGCCGGGGCCCAGATTCCACGGgTCTGGCGAGGGCAGAGGAAG"
                        /ApEinfo_revcolor="#ff9ccd"
                        /ApEinfo_fwdcolor="#ff9ccd"
     primer             complement(2805..2824)
                        /label="MPS019-REC8_5'_rev"
                        /note="sequence: GTGGAATCTGGGCCCCGGCT"
                        /ApEinfo_revcolor="#d59687"
                        /ApEinfo_fwdcolor="#d59687"
     linker             2825..2833
                        /label="GSG"
                        /ApEinfo_revcolor="#d6b295"
                        /ApEinfo_fwdcolor="#d6b295"
     primer             2825..2844
                        /label="MPS114_GSG-T2A_fwd"
                        /note="sequence: GGCTCTGGCGAGGGCAGAGG"
                        /ApEinfo_revcolor="#d59687"
                        /ApEinfo_fwdcolor="#d59687"
     primer             2825..2881
                        /label="MPS035_T2A_top"
                        /note="sequence: ggggggtctggcGAGGGCAGAGGAAGTctgctaacatgcggtgacgtcgaggagaatcct"
                        /ApEinfo_revcolor="#d6b295"
                        /ApEinfo_fwdcolor="#d6b295"
     CDS                2825..2887
                        /label="Translation 2825-2887"
                        /translation="GSGEGRGSLLTCGDVEENPGP"
     primer             complement(2826..2885)
                        /label="MPS036_T2A_bottom"
                        /note="sequence: ggccaggattctcctcgacgtcaccgcatgttagcagACTTCCTCTGCCCTCgccagacc"
                        /ApEinfo_revcolor="#c7b0e3"
                        /ApEinfo_fwdcolor="#c7b0e3"
     misc_feature       2834..2887
                        /label="T2A"
                        /ApEinfo_revcolor="#b4abac"
                        /ApEinfo_fwdcolor="#b4abac"
     primer             complement(2844..2863)
                        /label="MPS106_T2A_Gibson_rev"
                        /note="sequence: accgcatgttagcagACTTC"
                        /ApEinfo_revcolor="#b7e6d7"
                        /ApEinfo_fwdcolor="#b7e6d7"
     primer             complement(2868..2887)
                        /label="deleted9"
                        /note="sequence: tgggccaggattctcctcga"
                        /ApEinfo_revcolor="#ff9ccd"
                        /ApEinfo_fwdcolor="#ff9ccd"
     primer             2880..2907
                        /label="MPS037_BsaI_T2A_FP"
                        /note="sequence: ATAGGTCTCtggcccaatggtgagcaagggcgagga"
                        /ApEinfo_revcolor="#75c6a9"
                        /ApEinfo_fwdcolor="#75c6a9"
     primer             2882..2907
                        /label="MPS043_BsaI_FP_5'"
                        /note="sequence: ATAGGTCTcCATGgtgagcaagggcgagga"
                        /ApEinfo_revcolor="#f8d3a9"
                        /ApEinfo_fwdcolor="#f8d3a9"
     primer             2888..2907
                        /label="MPS037_BsaI_T2A_FP"
                        /note="sequence: ATAGGTCTCtggcccaatggtgagcaagggcgagga"
                        /ApEinfo_revcolor="#75c6a9"
                        /ApEinfo_fwdcolor="#75c6a9"
     primer             2888..2907
                        /label="MPS180_FP_5'_fwd"
                        /note="sequence: atggtgagcaagggcgagga"
                        /ApEinfo_revcolor="#c6c9d1"
                        /ApEinfo_fwdcolor="#c6c9d1"
     primer             complement(2888..2907)
                        /label="MPS086_FP_rev_seq"
                        /note="sequence: TCCTCGCCCTTGCTCACCAT"
                        /ApEinfo_revcolor="#d6b295"
                        /ApEinfo_fwdcolor="#d6b295"
     misc_feature       2888..3607
                        /label="mGreenLantern"
                        /ApEinfo_revcolor="#b1ff67"
                        /ApEinfo_fwdcolor="#b1ff67"
     CDS                2888..3607
                        /label="Translation 2888-3607"
                        /translation="MVSKGEELFTGVVPILVELDGDVNGHKFSVRGEGEGDATNGKLTLKFICTTGKLPVPWPTLVTTLGYGVACFARYPDHMKQHDFFKSAMPEGYVQERTISFKDDGTYKTRAEVKFEGDTLVNRIVLKGIDFKEDGNILGHKLEYNFNSHKVYITADKQKNGIKANFKTRHNVEDGGVQLADHYQQNTPIGDGPVLLPDNHYLSHQSKLSKDPNEKRDHMVLKERVTAAGITHDMDELYK*"
     primer_bind        complement(2933..2954)
                        /label="EGFP-N"
                        /ApEinfo_revcolor="#faac61"
                        /ApEinfo_fwdcolor="#faac61"
     primer             complement(3570..3591)
                        /label="MPS039_BsaI_FP_3'_rev"
                        /note="sequence: ATAGGTCTCcATGCcgagagtgatcccgg"
                        /ApEinfo_revcolor="#d59687"
                        /ApEinfo_fwdcolor="#d59687"
     primer             3581..3604
                        /label="MPS038_BsaI_FP_3'_fwd"
                        /note="sequence: ATCGGTCTCgGCATggacgagctgtacaag"
                        /ApEinfo_revcolor="#ffef86"
                        /ApEinfo_fwdcolor="#ffef86"
     primer             3586..3607
                        /label="MPS178_FP_3'"
                        /note="sequence: catggacgagctgtacaagtaa"
                        /ApEinfo_revcolor="#75c6a9"
                        /ApEinfo_fwdcolor="#75c6a9"
     primer             complement(3586..3607)
                        /label="MPS179_FP_3'"
                        /note="sequence: ttacttgtacagctcgtccatg"
                        /ApEinfo_revcolor="#f58a5e"
                        /ApEinfo_fwdcolor="#f58a5e"
     misc_feature       3608..3639
                        /label="Rox"
                        /ApEinfo_revcolor="#85dae9"
                        /ApEinfo_fwdcolor="#85dae9"
     primer             3646..3670
                        /label="MPS026_PGK_fwd"
                        /note="sequence: AGAAAGTATAGGAACTTCAGCTTGA"
                        /ApEinfo_revcolor="#84b0dc"
                        /ApEinfo_fwdcolor="#84b0dc"
     primer             complement(3651..3675)
                        /label="MPS027_PGK_5'_rev"
                        /note="sequence: CGATATCAAGCTGAAGTTCCTATAC"
                        /ApEinfo_revcolor="#d6b295"
                        /ApEinfo_fwdcolor="#d6b295"
     misc_feature       3676..6157
                        /label="Rox-PGK-Puro-Rox"
                        /ApEinfo_revcolor="#b4abac"
                        /ApEinfo_fwdcolor="#b4abac"
     promoter           3689..4188
                        /label="PGK promoter"
                        /ApEinfo_revcolor="#ffef86"
                        /ApEinfo_fwdcolor="#ffef86"
     primer             complement(4191..4210)
                        /label="MPS081_Resistance_marker_switching_5'"
                        /note="sequence: CATGGTGGCGTTGGCTGCAG"
                        /ApEinfo_revcolor="#b4abac"
                        /ApEinfo_fwdcolor="#b4abac"
     misc_feature       4208..5809
                        /label="PuroTK"
                        /ApEinfo_revcolor="#ff9ccd"
                        /ApEinfo_fwdcolor="#ff9ccd"
     CDS                4208..5809
                        /label="Translation 4208-5809"
                        /translation="MGTEYKPTVRLATRDDVPRAVRTLAAAFADYPATRHTVDPDRHIERVTELQELFLTRVGLDIGKVWVADDGAAVAVWTTPESVEAGAVFAEIGPRMAELSGSRLAAQQQMEGLLAPHRPKEPAWFLATVGVSPDHQGKGLGSAVVLPGVEAAERAGVPAFLETSAPRNLPFYERLGFTVTADVEVPEGPRTWCMTRKPGAGSMPTLLRVYIDGPHGMGKTTTTQLLVALGSRDDIVYVPEPMTYWQVLGASETIANIYTTQHRLDQGEISAGDAAVVMTSAQITMGMPYAVTDAVLAPHIGGEAGSSHAPPPALTLIFDRHPIAALLCYPAARYLMGSMTPQAVLAFVALIPPTLPGTNIVLGALPEDRHIDRLAKRQRPGERLDLAMLAAIRRVYGLLANTVRYLQGGGSWREDWGQLSGTAVPPQGAEPQSNAGPRPHIGDTLFTLFRAPELLAPNGDLYNVFAWALDVLAKRLRPMHVFILDYDQSPAGCRDALLQLTSGMVQTHVTTPGSIPTICDLARTFAREMGEAN*"
     primer             5810..5832
                        /label="MPS082_Resistance_marker_switching_3'"
                        /note="sequence: GCTCTAGAGCTCGCTGATCAGCC"
                        /ApEinfo_revcolor="#c7b0e3"
                        /ApEinfo_fwdcolor="#c7b0e3"
     misc_feature       5837..6061
                        /label="polyA"
                        /ApEinfo_revcolor="#ffef86"
                        /ApEinfo_fwdcolor="#ffef86"
     recombination site complement(6109..6140)
                        /label="Rox"
                        /ApEinfo_revcolor="#9eafd2"
                        /ApEinfo_fwdcolor="#9eafd2"
     primer             complement(6137..6157)
                        /label="MPS113_Rox_rev"
                        /note="sequence: CTAGATATCGGCGCGCCtaac"
                        /ApEinfo_revcolor="#d59687"
                        /ApEinfo_fwdcolor="#d59687"
     primer             complement(6137..6187)
                        /label="MPS099_Rox_REC8_Gibson_rev"
                        /note="sequence: TCCTGGCAGCTTTGTAAATGGACTCTAACCCTAGATATCGGCGCGCCtaac"
                        /ApEinfo_revcolor="#d6b295"
                        /ApEinfo_fwdcolor="#d6b295"
     misc_feature       6141..6157
                        /label="primer 171"
                        /ApEinfo_revcolor="#b4abac"
                        /ApEinfo_fwdcolor="#b4abac"
     primer             6158..6182
                        /label="MPS020-REC8_3'fwd"
                        /note="sequence: GGTTAGAGTCCATTTACAAAGCTGC"
                        /ApEinfo_revcolor="#75c6a9"
                        /ApEinfo_fwdcolor="#75c6a9"
     primer             complement(6183..6202)
                        /label="MPS021-REC8_sequencing_rev"
                        /note="sequence: TAGAAGTGGCCGGTTTCCTG"
                        /ApEinfo_revcolor="#ffef86"
                        /ApEinfo_fwdcolor="#ffef86"
     primer             7162..7211
                        /label="MPS100_pBluescript-REC8_3'_Gibson"
                        /note="sequence: TTGGTACAGGCAAAATCTCTTCAGAGAGCAACCTCCAGATCTTGTCAGTG"
                        /ApEinfo_revcolor="#faac61"
                        /ApEinfo_fwdcolor="#faac61"
     primer             complement(7170..7191)
                        /label="MPS022-REC8_3'rev"
                        /note="sequence: TGCTCTCTGAAGAGATTTTGCC"
                        /ApEinfo_revcolor="#b7e6d7"
                        /ApEinfo_fwdcolor="#b7e6d7"
     primer             7192..7211
                        /label="MPS104_MC1_fwd"
                        /note="sequence: ACCTCCAGATCTTGTCAGTG"
                        /ApEinfo_revcolor="#b7e6d7"
                        /ApEinfo_fwdcolor="#b7e6d7"
     misc_feature       7207..7230
                        /label="primer 267"
                        /ApEinfo_revcolor="#b4abac"
                        /ApEinfo_fwdcolor="#b4abac"
     misc_feature       7207..8485
                        /label="MC1-DTA"
                        /ApEinfo_revcolor="#b4abac"
                        /ApEinfo_fwdcolor="#b4abac"
     primer             complement(7455..7474)
                        /label="MPS131_MC1_rev_seq"
                        /note="sequence: TGCAGGGTCGCTCGGTGTTC"
                        /ApEinfo_revcolor="#b7e6d7"
                        /ApEinfo_fwdcolor="#b7e6d7"
     protein            7485..8078
                        /label="DTA-frameshift???"
                        /ApEinfo_revcolor="#ff9ccd"
                        /ApEinfo_fwdcolor="#ff9ccd"
     CDS                7485..8078
                        /label="Translation 7485-8078"
                        /translation="MDPDDVVDSSKSFVMENFSSYHGTKPGYVDSIQKGIQKPKSGTQGNYDDDWKGFYSTDNKYDAAGYSVDNENPLSGKAGGVVKVTYPGLTKVLALKVDNAETIKKELGLSLTEPLMEQVGTEEFIKRFGDGASRVVLSLPFAEGSSSVEYINNWEQAKALSVELEINFETRGKRGRDAMYEYMVKACAGKSCQAISL*"
     misc_feature       8144..8209
                        /label="small T intron"
                        /ApEinfo_revcolor="#d6b295"
                        /ApEinfo_fwdcolor="#d6b295"
     misc_feature       8251..8488
                        /label="Mouse PGK poly(A)"
                        /ApEinfo_revcolor="#b1ff67"
                        /ApEinfo_fwdcolor="#b1ff67"
     primer             complement(8461..8488)
                        /label="MPS103_PGKpA_rev"
                        /note="sequence: atcCAACTATGAAACATTATCATAAAGC"
                        /ApEinfo_revcolor="#9eafd2"
                        /ApEinfo_fwdcolor="#9eafd2"
     misc_feature       8486..8488
                        /label="MCS"
                        /ApEinfo_revcolor="#84b0dc"
                        /ApEinfo_fwdcolor="#84b0dc"
     CDS                complement(8486..8488)
                        /label="lacZα"
                        /ApEinfo_revcolor="#993366"
                        /ApEinfo_fwdcolor="#993366"
     primer_bind        complement(8486..8488)
                        /label="SK primer"
                        /ApEinfo_revcolor="#a020f0"
                        /ApEinfo_fwdcolor="#a020f0"
     primer             8486..8508
                        /label="MPS107_ori_PGKpA_Gibson"
                        /note="sequence: TTGCTTTATGATAATGTTTCATAGTTGgatgtttttccataggctccgcc"
                        /ApEinfo_revcolor="#9eafd2"
                        /ApEinfo_fwdcolor="#9eafd2"
     rep_origin         complement(8492..9080)
                        /label="ori"
                        /ApEinfo_revcolor="#ffef86"
                        /ApEinfo_fwdcolor="#ffef86"
ORIGIN
        1 gaagatcctt tgatcttttc tacggggtct gacgctcagt ggaacgaaaa ctcacgttaa
       61 gggattttgg tcatgagatt atcaaaaagg atcttcacct agatcctttt aaattaaaaa
      121 tgaagtttta aatcaatcta aagtatatat gagtaaactt ggtctgacag ttaccaatgc
      181 ttaatcagtg aggcacctat ctcagcgatc tgtctatttc gttcatccat agttgcctga
      241 ctccccgtcg tgtagataac tacgatacgg gagggcttac catctggccc cagtgctgca
      301 atgataccgc gagacccacg ctcaccggct ccagatttat cagcaataaa ccagccagcc
      361 ggaagggccg agcgcagaag tggtcctgca actttatccg cctccatcca gtctattaat
      421 tgttgccggg aagctagagt aagtagttcg ccagttaata gtttgcgcaa cgttgttgcc
      481 attgctacag gcatcgtggt gtcacgctcg tcgtttggta tggcttcatt cagctccggt
      541 tcccaacgat caaggcgagt tacatgatcc cccatgttgt gcaaaaaagc ggttagctcc
      601 ttcggtcctc cgatcgttgt cagaagtaag ttggccgcag tgttatcact catggttatg
      661 gcagcactgc ataattctct tactgtcatg ccatccgtaa gatgcttttc tgtgactggt
      721 gagtactcaa ccaagtcatt ctgagaatag tgtatgcggc gaccgagttg ctcttgcccg
      781 gcgtcaatac gggataatac cgcgccacat agcagaactt taaaagtgct catcattgga
      841 aaacgttctt cggggcgaaa actctcaagg atcttaccgc tgttgagatc cagttcgatg
      901 taacccactc gtgcacccaa ctgatcttca gcatctttta ctttcaccag cgtttctggg
      961 tgagcaaaaa caggaaggca aaatgccgca aaaaagggaa taagggcgac acggaaatgt
     1021 tgaatactca tactcttcct ttttcaatat tattgaagca tttatcaggg ttattgtctc
     1081 atgagcggat acatatttga atgtatttag aaaaataaac aaataggggt tccgcgcaca
     1141 tttccccgaa aagtgccacc taaattgtaa gcgttaatat tttgttaaaa ttcgcgttaa
     1201 atttttgtta aatcagctca ttttttaacc aataggccga aatcggcaaa atcccttata
     1261 aatcaaaaga atagaccgag atagggttga gtgttgttcc agtttggaac aagagtccac
     1321 tattaaagaa cgtggactcc aacgtcaaag gnnnnnnnnn nnnnnnnnnn nnnnnnnnnn
     1381 nnnnnnnnnn nnnnnnnnnn tnnnnnnnnn nnnnnnnnnn nnnnnnnnnn nnnnnnnnnn
     1441 nnnnnnnnnn nnnnnnnnnn nnnnnnnnnn nnnnnnnnnn nnnnnnnnnn nngnnnnnnn
     1501 nnnnnnnnnn nnnnnnnnnn nnnnnnnnnn nnnnnnnnnn nnnnnnnnnn nnnnnnnnnn
     1561 nnnnnnnnnn nnnnnnnnnn nnnnnnnnnn nnnnnnnnnn nnnnnnnnnn nnnnnnnccc
     1621 attcgccatt caggctgcgc aactgttggg aagggcgatc ggtgcgggcc tcttcgctat
     1681 tacgccagct ggcgaaaggg ggatgtgctg caaggcgatt aagttgggta acgccagggt
     1741 tttcccagtc acgacgttgt aaaacgacgg ccagtgagcg cgcgtaatac gactcactat
     1801 agggcgaatt gggtaccggg ccccccctcg agTGGAGCCC AGTGTTCCCC TTATGGTGTC
     1861 TTTAGGTAAG CACCTAGAGA AGAGGCGCAG TGGGACCACA CCCTAACCAC TGTCCCAGGA
     1921 AACTAGTATC CCAACTGCTG AAGCTGTTTT ATGAGTGAAG GCGTGTGTGT GTGACATAAG
     1981 GAAGCACGGA CTGGTCCTCC TCAGCTCTCC CACCTATGTG CTTTTAACAA GTCACCGCAC
     2041 GGCTCTGCCA TCTACTTACA CCAGGTGGCC ACAAGGCCCT AACTGCCACC CAAGCAGACA
     2101 CCCACTAGCG CCTTTCCTCC CCCAACAGAG ATCTCCCTAG AGGCAGCTGA AGAGGAGAAG
     2161 TCCCGCATCA GCCTCATCCC ACCAGAAGAA CGGTGGTAAG CGGCCAGGCT CCGTGGGAGC
     2221 CAGGGCCCAC AGCCCTTGGC CAGGTGGTGG AAACAGCTGC TGGGATGGGT ATGCCCCTTG
     2281 TCACTGTCAC AGCTGCCACC TTCCCTACTC TCTCATGTCC TCCTAGGGCC TGGCCTGAGG
     2341 TGGAGGCGCC AGAAGCTCCT GCATTGCCCG TGGTGCCTGA ACTCCCTGAG GTGCCCATGG
     2401 AGATGCCTTT GGTGCTGCCC CCAGAGCTCG AGCTGCTCTC ACTGGAAGCA GTGCACAGGT
     2461 ACCAGGGAGG TGGCACCTTG ATGGGGTGGA CCCGGGCTGA AGCCTCTGCT AATGGTTCTT
     2521 GATCCCTATA GGGCAGTGGC ACTGGAGCTG CAGGCTAACA GGGAGCCCGA CTTCAGCAGC
     2581 CTGGTGTCAC CTCTCAGCCC CCGCAGGATG GCTGCCCGGG TCTTCTACCT GCTCCTGGGT
     2641 GAGTGTATGC Atgtgtgtgt gtgtatgtgG GGCAGGGACA CAGAGACCAG AGGCCCGTAC
     2701 AGGGACTCCC CCGACCTGCC CTCTCCTCGC CTCTTGACCA GTGCTCTCAG CGCAACAGAT
     2761 TCTTCACGTG AAACAAGAAA AGCCATATGG TCGCCTCCTG ATCCAGCCGG GGCCCAGATT
     2821 CCACGGgTCT GGCGAGGGCA GAGGAAGTct gctaacatgc ggtgacgtcg aggagaatcc
     2881 tggcccaatg gtgagcaagg gcgaggagct gttcaccggg gtggtgccca tcctggtcga
     2941 gctggacggc gacgtaaacg gccacaagtt cagcgtccgc ggcgagggcg agggcgatgc
     3001 caccaacggc aagctgaccc tgaagttcat ctgcaccacc ggcaagctgc ccgtgccctg
     3061 gcccaccctc gtgaccacct taggctacgg cgtggcctgc ttcgcccgct accccgacca
     3121 catgaagcag cacgacttct tcaagtccgc catgcccgaa ggctacgtcc aggagcgcac
     3181 catctctttc aaggacgacg gtacctacaa gacccgcgcc gaggtgaagt tcgagggcga
     3241 caccctggtg aaccgcatcg tgctgaaggg catcgacttc aaggaggacg gcaacatcct
     3301 ggggcacaag ctggagtaca acttcaacag ccacaaggtc tatatcacgg ccgacaagca
     3361 gaagaacggc atcaaggcta acttcaagac ccgccacaac gttgaggacg gcggcgtgca
     3421 gctcgccgac cactaccagc agaacacccc catcggcgac ggccccgtgc tgctgcccga
     3481 caaccactac ctgagccatc agtccaaact gagcaaagac cccaacgaga agcgcgatca
     3541 catggtcctg aaggagaggg tgaccgccgc cgggattaca catgacatgg acgagctgta
     3601 caagtaataa ctttaaataa tgccaattat ttaaagttac atatgAGAAA GTATAGGAAC
     3661 TTCAGCTTGA TATCGAATTA ATTCTACCGG GTAGGGGAGG CGCTTTTCCC AAGGCAGTCT
     3721 GGAGCATGCG CTTTAGCAGC CCCGCTGGGC ACTTGGCGCT ACACAAGTGG CCTCTGGCCT
     3781 CGCACACATT CCACATCCAC CGGTAGGCGC CAACCGGCTC CGTTCTTTGG TGGCCCCTTC
     3841 GCGCCACCTT CTACTCCTCC CCTAGTCAGG AAGTTCCCCC CCGCCCCGCA GCTCGCGTCG
     3901 TGCAGGACGT GACAAATGGA AGTAGCACGT CTCACTAGTC TCGTGCAGAT GGACAGCACC
     3961 GCTGAGCAAT GGAAGCGGGT AGGCCTTTGG GGCAGCGGCC AATAGCAGCT TTGCTCCTTC
     4021 GCTTTCTGGG CTCAGAGGCT GGGAAGGGGT GGGTCCGGGG GCGGGCTCAG GGGCGGGCTC
     4081 AGGGGCGGGG CGGGCGCCCG AAGGTCCTCC GGAGGCCCGG CATTCTGCAC GCTTCAAAAG
     4141 CGCACGTCTG CCGCGCTGTT CTCCTCTTCC TCATCTCCGG GCCTTTCGAC CTGCAGCCAA
     4201 CGCCACCATG GGGACCGAGT ACAAGCCCAC GGTGCGCCTC GCCACCCGCG ACGACGTCCC
     4261 CCGGGCCGTA CGCACCCTCG CCGCCGCGTT CGCCGACTAC CCCGCCACGC GCCACACCGT
     4321 CGACCCGGAC CGCCACATCG AGCGGGTCAC CGAGCTGCAA GAACTCTTCC TCACGCGCGT
     4381 CGGGCTCGAC ATCGGCAAGG TGTGGGTCGC GGACGACGGC GCCGCGGTGG CGGTCTGGAC
     4441 CACGCCGGAG AGCGTCGAAG CGGGGGCGGT GTTCGCCGAG ATCGGCCCGC GCATGGCCGA
     4501 GTTGAGCGGT TCCCGGCTGG CCGCGCAGCA ACAGATGGAA GGCCTCCTGG CGCCGCACCG
     4561 GCCCAAGGAG CCCGCGTGGT TCCTGGCCAC CGTCGGCGTC TCGCCCGACC ACCAGGGCAA
     4621 GGGTCTGGGC AGCGCCGTCG TGCTCCCCGG AGTGGAGGCG GCCGAGCGCG CCGGGGTGCC
     4681 CGCCTTCCTG GAGACCTCCG CGCCCCGCAA CCTCCCCTTC TACGAGCGGC TCGGCTTCAC
     4741 CGTCACCGCC GACGTCGAGG TGCCCGAAGG ACCGCGCACC TGGTGCATGA CCCGCAAGCC
     4801 CGGTGCCGGA TCCATGCCCA CGCTACTGCG GGTTTATATA GACGGTCCTC ACGGGATGGG
     4861 GAAAACCACC ACCACGCAAC TGCTGGTGGC CCTGGGTTCG CGCGACGATA TCGTCTACGT
     4921 ACCCGAGCCG ATGACTTACT GGCAGGTGCT GGGGGCTTCC GAGACAATCG CGAACATCTA
     4981 CACCACACAA CACCGCCTCG ACCAGGGTGA GATATCGGCC GGGGACGCGG CGGTGGTAAT
     5041 GACAAGCGCC CAGATAACAA TGGGCATGCC TTATGCCGTG ACCGACGCCG TTCTGGCTCC
     5101 TCATATCGGG GGGGAGGCTG GGAGCTCACA TGCCCCGCCC CCGGCCCTCA CCCTCATCTT
     5161 CGACCGCCAT CCCATCGCCG CCCTCCTGTG CTACCCGGCC GCGCGATACC TTATGGGCAG
     5221 CATGACCCCC CAGGCCGTGC TGGCGTTCGT GGCCCTCATC CCGCCGACCT TGCCCGGCAC
     5281 AAACATCGTG TTGGGGGCCC TTCCGGAGGA CAGACACATC GACCGCCTGG CCAAACGCCA
     5341 GCGCCCCGGC GAGCGGCTTG ACCTGGCTAT GCTGGCCGCG ATTCGCCGCG TTTACGGGCT
     5401 GCTTGCCAAT ACGGTGCGGT ATCTGCAGGG CGGCGGGTCG TGGCGGGAGG ATTGGGGACA
     5461 GCTTTCGGGG ACGGCCGTGC CGCCCCAGGG TGCCGAGCCC CAGAGCAACG CGGGCCCACG
     5521 ACCCCATATC GGGGACACGT TATTTACCCT GTTTCGGGCC CCCGAGTTGC TGGCCCCCAA
     5581 CGGCGACCTG TACAACGTGT TTGCCTGGGC CTTGGACGTC TTGGCCAAAC GCCTCCGTCC
     5641 CATGCACGTC TTTATCCTGG ATTACGACCA ATCGCCCGCC GGCTGCCGGG ACGCCCTGCT
     5701 GCAACTTACC TCCGGGATGG TCCAGACCCA CGTCACCACC CCCGGCTCCA TACCGACGAT
     5761 CTGCGACCTG GCGCGCACGT TTGCCCGGGA GATGGGGGAG GCTAACTGAG CTCTAGAGCT
     5821 CGCTGATCAG CCTCGACTGT GCCTTCTAGT TGCCAGCCAT CTGTTGTTTG CCCCTCCCCC
     5881 GTGCCTTCCT TGACCCTGGA AGGTGCCACT CCCACTGTCC TTTCCTAATA AAATGAGGAA
     5941 ATTGCATCGC ATTGTCTGAG TAGGTGTCAT TCTATTCTGG GGGGTGGGGT GGGGCAGGAC
     6001 AGCAAGGGGG AGGATTGGGA AGACAATAGC AGGCATGCTG GGGATGCGGT GGGCTCTATG
     6061 GCTTCTGAGG CGGAAAGAAC CAGCTGGGGC TCGACATACT AGagtactta actttaaata
     6121 atgccaatta tttaaagtta GGCGCGCCGA TATCTAGGGT TAGAGTCCAT TTACAAAGCT
     6181 GCCAGGAAAC CGGCCACTTC TAGTAAACCA CGTCGTGCCT CACTGGGTCC TGCTTACCTC
     6241 ATTTCTGAAT GTGCATTTCC AGCCTTCTTG CTCTCAGAGC TATTGTTCAA GCAGAAAACA
     6301 AGCTGCTTTT ATTACAGTAT GATGTCATGA CTCATTTGTA ACAGATCCAG CCTCAGGGAC
     6361 AGCCCTGTAA GGCAGCAAGT GGGGCTGGCT CCAAATGGGT ATGAGTCTCA GAATCTTTGG
     6421 TAAGGCAGAA CTGAACTGGG CTGAGAGGTG GTCTTAAGGC CTGGGCAGGC TCTATTCTCT
     6481 CTGGACTGGC TGCAGCCTGC AGTCTAGGAG AGGCCCAGTA CAGCCTGGAG CTCCTGAGCC
     6541 TTGTCAACAG GCAGTGAGCC CAGAGCTGCT TGAAAGCTGT CGGTGTGCTG TTTGGCCAGG
     6601 AACGTCAGGA GCAGCAACAG TGCGGCCTTG GTGTCTGGGT GGAGAGGGAG GGAGAAAGGT
     6661 CGGGGCTCCT AAAGCCTCGC TGCCCCAGGC TCTCTGAGCC CTGCCACTCC CAGCCTCCCG
     6721 CAAGCCCCTG CCTATGACTC CTACCCTCAC CTGGTGGGAT CTTGTTGTCA GCCAGAATGA
     6781 GGCTGCAGAT ACGCAGAAGC TCGGGAGCCA CATCTATAAC CTGTGAGGAA AGAGTGGCTG
     6841 ACTCAGGGCA GCAGCCCCAG ACCCCAGGTC TAGGAGGGTG GTCAGGACCA AGGAGTGGCA
     6901 GAATCTCTTA TCAGGGGGGT GGTTGCACCT GGTACTGATT CACAGGCATC CAAGACAACT
     6961 ATGAACATGA GAAGAACCAA TGAAACTTGG TGCTAATGAt tttttttGGA GGGAATGGGG
     7021 GATGTGGGAC AAGATGATTA AAGTCATAGC CTCAAGACCT AAAGAAACCC AGACACTCAG
     7081 GAGCTTCACC TACACAACAG TCTCTAAAGG TATAAGACAA GGGTGACACA AACACTCTGA
     7141 CATGACTCCA AACCTAGCTA CTTGGTACAG GCAAAATCTC TTCAGAGAGC AACCTCCAGA
     7201 TCTTGTCAGT GTGGTTTTCA AGAGGAAGCA AAAAGCCTCT CCACCCAGGC CTGGAATGTT
     7261 TCCACCCAAT GTCGAGCAGT GTGGTTTTGC AAGAGGAAGC AAAAAGCCTC TCCACCCAGG
     7321 CCTGGAATGT TTCCACCCAA TGTCGAGCAA ACCCCGCCCA GCGTCTTGTC ATTGGCGAAT
     7381 TCGAACACGC AGATGCAGTC GGGGCGGCGC GGTCCCAGGT CCACTTCGCA TATTAAGGTG
     7441 ACGCGTGTGG CCTCGAACAC CGAGCGACCC TGCAGGTCCT CGCCATGGAT CCTGATGATG
     7501 TTGTTGATTC TTCTAAATCT TTTGTGATGG AAAACTTTTC TTCGTACCAC GGGACTAAAC
     7561 CTGGTTATGT AGATTCCATT CAAAAAGGTA TACAAAAGCC AAAATCTGGT ACACAAGGAA
     7621 ATTATGACGA TGATTGGAAA GGGTTTTATA GTACCGACAA TAAATACGAC GCTGCGGGAT
     7681 ACTCTGTAGA TAATGAAAAC CCGCTCTCTG GAAAAGCTGG AGGCGTGGTC AAAGTGACGT
     7741 ATCCAGGACT GACGAAGGTT CTCGCACTAA AAGTGGATAA TGCCGAAACT ATTAAGAAAG
     7801 AGTTAGGTTT AAGTCTCACT GAACCGTTGA TGGAGCAAGT CGGAACGGAA GAGTTTATCA
     7861 AAAGGTTCGG TGATGGTGCT TCGCGTGTAG TGCTCAGCCT TCCCTTCGCT GAGGGGAGTT
     7921 CTAGCGTTGA ATATATTAAT AACTGGGAAC AGGCGAAAGC GTTAAGCGTA GAACTTGAGA
     7981 TTAATTTTGA AACCCGTGGA AAACGTGGCC GAGATGCGAT GTATGAGTAT ATGGTTAAAG
     8041 CCTGTGCAGG AAAATCGTGT CAGGCGATCT CTTTGTGAAG GAACCTTACT TCTGTGGTGT
     8101 GACATAATTG GACAAACTAC CTACAGAGAT TTAAAGCTCT AAGGTAAATA TAAAATTTTT
     8161 AAGTGTATAA TGTGTTAAAC TACTGATTCT AATTGTTTGT GTATTTTAGA TTCCAACCTA
     8221 TGGAACTGAT GAATGGGAGC AGTGGTGGAA TGCAGATCCA CTAGAGTCGA GGGATGCAGA
     8281 AATTGATGAT CTATTAAACA ATAAAGATGT CCACTAAAAT GGAAGTTTTT CCTGTCATAC
     8341 TTTGTTAAGA AGGGTGAGAA CAGAGTACCT ACATTTTGAA TGGAAGGATT GGAGCTACGG
     8401 GGGTGGGGGT GGGGTGGGAT TAGATAAATG CCTGCTCTTT ACTGAAGGCT CTTTACTATT
     8461 GCTTTATGAT AATGTTTCAT AGTTGgatgt ttttccatag gctccgcccc cctgacgagc
     8521 atcacaaaaa tcgacgctca agtcagaggt ggcgaaaccc gacaggacta taaagatacc
     8581 aggcgtttcc ccctggaagc tccctcgtgc gctctcctgt tccgaccctg ccgcttaccg
     8641 gatacctgtc cgcctttctc ccttcgggaa gcgtggcgct ttctcatagc tcacgctgta
     8701 ggtatctcag ttcggtgtag gtcgttcgct ccaagctggg ctgtgtgcac gaaccccccg
     8761 ttcagcccga ccgctgcgcc ttatccggta actatcgtct tgagtccaac ccggtaagac
     8821 acgacttatc gccactggca gcagccactg gtaacaggat tagcagagcg aggtatgtag
     8881 gcggtgctac agagttcttg aagtggtggc ctaactacgg ctacactaga aggacagtat
     8941 ttggtatctg cgctctgctg aagccagtta ccttcggaaa aagagttggt agctcttgat
     9001 ccggcaaaca aaccaccgct ggtagcggtg gtttttttgt ttgcaagcag cagattacgc
     9061 gcagaaaaaa aggatctcaa
//
