# Supplementary material for: SeqVerify: An accessible analysis tool for cell line genomic integrity, contamination, and gene editing outcomes
Source: Stem Cell Reports. 2024 Sep 12;19(10):1505–15. doi: 10.1016/j.stemcr.2024.08.004 (PMC11561455; doi:10.1016/j.stemcr.2024.08.004)
Supplement: File S4. Plasmid sequences [file mmc4.zip › Supplementary_File_4_Plasmid_sequences/Knockin-DDX4-T2A-tdTomato-Rox-PGK-PuroTK-Rox.gb]

LOCUS       pB(+)-DDX4-T2A-tdTomat 11010 bp ds-DNA     circular     25-APR-2022
DEFINITION  .
KEYWORDS    "creator:Merrick Smela" "marker:AmpR"
FEATURES             Location/Qualifiers
     misc_feature       1..5
                        /label="destroyed BamHI site"
                        /ApEinfo_revcolor="#b4abac"
                        /ApEinfo_fwdcolor="#b4abac"
     primer_bind        complement(1..17)
                        /label="SK primer"
                        /ApEinfo_revcolor="#a020f0"
                        /ApEinfo_fwdcolor="#a020f0"
     misc_feature       1..41
                        /label="MCS"
                        /ApEinfo_revcolor="#84b0dc"
                        /ApEinfo_fwdcolor="#84b0dc"
     CDS                complement(1..97)
                        /label="lacZα"
                        /ApEinfo_revcolor="#993366"
                        /ApEinfo_fwdcolor="#993366"
     promoter           complement(54..72)
                        /label="T3 promoter"
                        /ApEinfo_revcolor="#c6c9d1"
                        /ApEinfo_fwdcolor="#c6c9d1"
     primer_bind        complement(93..109)
                        /label="M13 rev"
                        /ApEinfo_revcolor="#a020f0"
                        /ApEinfo_fwdcolor="#a020f0"
     protein_bind       117..133
                        /label="lac operator"
                        /ApEinfo_revcolor="#31849b"
                        /ApEinfo_fwdcolor="#31849b"
     promoter           complement(141..147)
                        /label="lac promoter"
                        /ApEinfo_revcolor="#c6c9d1"
                        /ApEinfo_fwdcolor="#c6c9d1"
     promoter           complement(148..165)
                        /label="lac promoter"
                        /ApEinfo_revcolor="#c6c9d1"
                        /ApEinfo_fwdcolor="#c6c9d1"
     promoter           complement(166..171)
                        /label="lac promoter"
                        /ApEinfo_revcolor="#c6c9d1"
                        /ApEinfo_fwdcolor="#c6c9d1"
     protein_bind       186..207
                        /label="CAP binding site"
                        /ApEinfo_revcolor="#31849b"
                        /ApEinfo_fwdcolor="#31849b"
     rep_origin         complement(495..1083)
                        /label="ori"
                        /ApEinfo_revcolor="#ffef86"
                        /ApEinfo_fwdcolor="#ffef86"
     CDS                complement(1254..2045)
                        /label="AmpR"
                        /ApEinfo_revcolor="#b7e6d7"
                        /ApEinfo_fwdcolor="#b7e6d7"
     primer             1877..1896
                        /label="MPS101_Amp_rev"
                        /note="sequence: ataataccgcgccacatagc"
                        /ApEinfo_revcolor="#ffef86"
                        /ApEinfo_fwdcolor="#ffef86"
     CDS                complement(2046..2114)
                        /label="AmpR"
                        /ApEinfo_revcolor="#b7e6d7"
                        /ApEinfo_fwdcolor="#b7e6d7"
     promoter           complement(2115..2219)
                        /label="AmpR promoter"
                        /ApEinfo_revcolor="#c6c9d1"
                        /ApEinfo_fwdcolor="#c6c9d1"
     primer             complement(2212..2231)
                        /label="MPS112_AmpR_prom_fwd"
                        /note="sequence: cggggaaatgtgcgcggaac"
                        /ApEinfo_revcolor="#faac61"
                        /ApEinfo_fwdcolor="#faac61"
     rep_origin         complement(2245..2700)
                        /label="f1 ori"
                        /ApEinfo_revcolor="#ffef86"
                        /ApEinfo_fwdcolor="#ffef86"
     primer             complement(2382..2403)
                        /label="MPS102_F1_fwd"
                        /note="sequence: gtggactcttgttccaaactgg"
                        /ApEinfo_revcolor="#c7b0e3"
                        /ApEinfo_fwdcolor="#c7b0e3"
     CDS                complement(2483..2915)
                        /label="lacZα"
                        /ApEinfo_revcolor="#993366"
                        /ApEinfo_fwdcolor="#993366"
     primer_bind        2842..2858
                        /label="M13 fwd"
                        /ApEinfo_revcolor="#a020f0"
                        /ApEinfo_fwdcolor="#a020f0"
     promoter           2868..2886
                        /label="T7 promoter"
                        /ApEinfo_revcolor="#c6c9d1"
                        /ApEinfo_fwdcolor="#c6c9d1"
     primer             complement(2896..2920)
                        /label="pBluescript_rev(AS177)"
                        /note="sequence: TCGAcctcgagggggggcccggtac"
                        /ApEinfo_revcolor="#c7b0e3"
                        /ApEinfo_fwdcolor="#c7b0e3"
     primer             complement(2896..2946)
                        /label="MPS079_pB_DDX4_5'_Gibson"
                        /note="sequence: TATTCCCACAACGACCAGTACGCCCAATTCGctcgagggggggcccggtac"
                        /ApEinfo_revcolor="#84b0dc"
                        /ApEinfo_fwdcolor="#84b0dc"
     misc_feature       2906..2915
                        /label="In-Fusion primer 455"
                        /ApEinfo_revcolor="#b4abac"
                        /ApEinfo_fwdcolor="#b4abac"
     primer             2916..2946
                        /label="MPS001_DDX4_5'_fwd"
                        /note="sequence: CGAATTGGGCGTACTGGTCGTTGTGGGAATA"
                        /ApEinfo_revcolor="#faac61"
                        /ApEinfo_fwdcolor="#faac61"
     exon               3165..3275
                        /label="DDX4-001 Exon 21"
                        /ApEinfo_revcolor="#d6b295"
                        /ApEinfo_fwdcolor="#d6b295"
     primer             3977..3996
                        /label="MPS002_DDX4_geno_3'_fwd"
                        /note="sequence: AGGCTGAACACCGCCTTTAT"
                        /ApEinfo_revcolor="#9eafd2"
                        /ApEinfo_fwdcolor="#9eafd2"
     CDS                4315..4398
                        /label="Translation 4315-4398"
                        /translation="GKSTLNTAGFSSSQAPNPVDDESWDGSG"
     CDS                4315..5883
                        /label="Translation 4315-5883"
                        /translation="GKSTLNTAGFSSSQAPNPVDDESWDGSGEGRGSLLTCGDVEENPGPMVSKGEEVIKEFMRFKVRMEGSMNGHEFEIEGEGEGRPYEGTQTAKLKVTKGGPLPFAWDILSPQFMYGSKAYVKHPADIPDYKKLSFPEGFKWERVMNFEDGGLVTVTQDSSLQDGTLIYKVKMRGTNFPPDGPVMQKKTMGWEASTERLYPRDGVLKGEIHQALKLKDGGHYLVEFKTIYMAKKPVQLPGYYYVDTKLDITSHNEDYTIVEQYERSEGRHHLFLGHGTGSTGSGSSGTASSEDNNMAVIKEFMRFKVRMEGSMNGHEFEIEGEGEGRPYEGTQTAKLKVTKGGPLPFAWDILSPQFMYGSKAYVKHPADIPDYKKLSFPEGFKWERVMNFEDGGLVTVTQDSSLQDGTLIYKVKMRGTNFPPDGPVMQKKTMGWEASTERLYPRDGVLKGEIHQALKLKDGGHYLVEFKTIYMAKKPVQLPGYYYVDTKLDITSHNEDYTIVEQYERSEGRHHLFLYGMDELYK*"
     exon               4315..9041
                        /label="DDX4-001 Exon 22"
                        /ApEinfo_revcolor="#85dae9"
                        /ApEinfo_fwdcolor="#85dae9"
     primer             complement(4357..4389)
                        /label="MPS003_DDX4_5'arm_rev"
                        /note="sequence: ATCCCATGACTCATCATCTACTGGATTGGGAGC"
                        /ApEinfo_revcolor="#85dae9"
                        /ApEinfo_fwdcolor="#85dae9"
     primer             4360..4419
                        /label="MPS078_DDX4_T2A_Gibson"
                        /note="sequence: CCCAATCCAGTAGATGATGAGTCATGGGATGGCTCTGGCGAGGGCAGAGGAAGTctgcta"
                        /ApEinfo_revcolor="#faac61"
                        /ApEinfo_fwdcolor="#faac61"
     linker             4390..4398
                        /label="GSG"
                        /ApEinfo_revcolor="#d6b295"
                        /ApEinfo_fwdcolor="#d6b295"
     primer             4390..4409
                        /label="MPS114_GSG-T2A_fwd"
                        /note="sequence: GGCTCTGGCGAGGGCAGAGG"
                        /ApEinfo_revcolor="#d59687"
                        /ApEinfo_fwdcolor="#d59687"
     primer             4399..4419
                        /label="MPS105_T2A_Gibson"
                        /note="sequence: GAGGGCAGAGGAAGTctgcta"
                        /ApEinfo_revcolor="#75c6a9"
                        /ApEinfo_fwdcolor="#75c6a9"
     misc_feature       4399..4452
                        /label="T2A"
                        /ApEinfo_revcolor="#b4abac"
                        /ApEinfo_fwdcolor="#b4abac"
     primer             complement(4409..4428)
                        /label="MPS106_T2A_Gibson_rev"
                        /note="sequence: accgcatgttagcagACTTC"
                        /ApEinfo_revcolor="#b7e6d7"
                        /ApEinfo_fwdcolor="#b7e6d7"
     primer             4445..4472
                        /label="MPS037_BsaI_T2A_FP"
                        /note="sequence: ATAGGTCTCtggcccaatggtgagcaagggcgagga"
                        /ApEinfo_revcolor="#75c6a9"
                        /ApEinfo_fwdcolor="#75c6a9"
     primer             4453..4472
                        /label="MPS180_FP_5'_fwd"
                        /note="sequence: atggtgagcaagggcgagga"
                        /ApEinfo_revcolor="#c6c9d1"
                        /ApEinfo_fwdcolor="#c6c9d1"
     primer             complement(4453..4472)
                        /label="MPS086_FP_rev_seq"
                        /note="sequence: TCCTCGCCCTTGCTCACCAT"
                        /ApEinfo_revcolor="#d6b295"
                        /ApEinfo_fwdcolor="#d6b295"
     misc_feature       4453..5883
                        /label="td-Tomato"
                        /ApEinfo_revcolor="#b4abac"
                        /ApEinfo_fwdcolor="#b4abac"
     primer             4768..4785
                        /label="qMPS046_tdT_fwd"
                        /note="sequence: GTGACCGTGACCCAGGAC"
                        /ApEinfo_revcolor="#75c6a9"
                        /ApEinfo_fwdcolor="#75c6a9"
     primer             complement(4814..4831)
                        /label="qMPS046_tdT_rev"
                        /note="sequence: CGCGCATCTTCACCTTGT"
                        /ApEinfo_revcolor="#75c6a9"
                        /ApEinfo_fwdcolor="#75c6a9"
     primer             5118..5137
                        /label="MPS045_tdTomato_middle_seq"
                        /note="sequence: CCACCTGTTCCTGGGGCATG"
                        /ApEinfo_revcolor="#84b0dc"
                        /ApEinfo_fwdcolor="#84b0dc"
     primer             complement(5183..5202)
                        /label="MPS085_tdTomato_middle_rev"
                        /note="sequence: GACGGCCATGTTGTTGTCCT"
                        /ApEinfo_revcolor="#f8d3a9"
                        /ApEinfo_fwdcolor="#f8d3a9"
     primer             complement(5846..5867)
                        /label="MPS080_tdTom_rev_BsaI"
                        /note="sequence: ATAGGTCTCCATGCCGTACAGGAACAGGT"
                        /ApEinfo_revcolor="#f8d3a9"
                        /ApEinfo_fwdcolor="#f8d3a9"
     primer             5859..5880
                        /label="MPS038_BsaI_FP_3'_fwd"
                        /note="sequence: ATCGGTCTCgGCATggacgagctgtacaag"
                        /ApEinfo_revcolor="#ffef86"
                        /ApEinfo_fwdcolor="#ffef86"
     primer             5862..5883
                        /label="MPS178_FP_3'"
                        /note="sequence: catggacgagctgtacaagtaa"
                        /ApEinfo_revcolor="#75c6a9"
                        /ApEinfo_fwdcolor="#75c6a9"
     primer             complement(5862..5883)
                        /label="MPS179_FP_3'"
                        /note="sequence: ttacttgtacagctcgtccatg"
                        /ApEinfo_revcolor="#f58a5e"
                        /ApEinfo_fwdcolor="#f58a5e"
     recombination site 5884..5915
                        /label="Rox"
                        /ApEinfo_revcolor="#b7e6d7"
                        /ApEinfo_fwdcolor="#b7e6d7"
     misc_feature       5884..8441
                        /label="Rox-PGK-Puro-Rox"
                        /ApEinfo_revcolor="#b4abac"
                        /ApEinfo_fwdcolor="#b4abac"
     primer             5922..5946
                        /label="MPS026_PGK_fwd"
                        /note="sequence: AGAAAGTATAGGAACTTCAGCTTGA"
                        /ApEinfo_revcolor="#84b0dc"
                        /ApEinfo_fwdcolor="#84b0dc"
     primer             complement(5927..5951)
                        /label="MPS027_PGK_5'_rev"
                        /note="sequence: CGATATCAAGCTGAAGTTCCTATAC"
                        /ApEinfo_revcolor="#d6b295"
                        /ApEinfo_fwdcolor="#d6b295"
     promoter           5965..6464
                        /label="PGK promoter"
                        /ApEinfo_revcolor="#ffef86"
                        /ApEinfo_fwdcolor="#ffef86"
     primer             complement(6466..6491)
                        /label="MPS074_PGK_3'_BsaI"
                        /note="sequence: ATTGGTCTCaTGGTGGCGTTGGCTGCAGG"
                        /ApEinfo_revcolor="#f8d3a9"
                        /ApEinfo_fwdcolor="#f8d3a9"
     primer             complement(6467..6486)
                        /label="MPS081_Resistance_marker_switching_5'"
                        /note="sequence: CATGGTGGCGTTGGCTGCAG"
                        /ApEinfo_revcolor="#b4abac"
                        /ApEinfo_fwdcolor="#b4abac"
     primer             6484..6503
                        /label="MPS047_Puro_fwd_seq"
                        /note="sequence: ATGGGtACCGAGTACAAGCC"
                        /ApEinfo_revcolor="#f58a5e"
                        /ApEinfo_fwdcolor="#f58a5e"
     misc_feature       6484..8085
                        /label="PuroTK"
                        /ApEinfo_revcolor="#ff9ccd"
                        /ApEinfo_fwdcolor="#ff9ccd"
     CDS                6484..8085
                        /label="Translation 6484-8085"
                        /translation="MGTEYKPTVRLATRDDVPRAVRTLAAAFADYPATRHTVDPDRHIERVTELQELFLTRVGLDIGKVWVADDGAAVAVWTTPESVEAGAVFAEIGPRMAELSGSRLAAQQQMEGLLAPHRPKEPAWFLATVGVSPDHQGKGLGSAVVLPGVEAAERAGVPAFLETSAPRNLPFYERLGFTVTADVEVPEGPRTWCMTRKPGAGSMPTLLRVYIDGPHGMGKTTTTQLLVALGSRDDIVYVPEPMTYWQVLGASETIANIYTTQHRLDQGEISAGDAAVVMTSAQITMGMPYAVTDAVLAPHIGGEAGSSHAPPPALTLIFDRHPIAALLCYPAARYLMGSMTPQAVLAFVALIPPTLPGTNIVLGALPEDRHIDRLAKRQRPGERLDLAMLAAIRRVYGLLANTVRYLQGGGSWREDWGQLSGTAVPPQGAEPQSNAGPRPHIGDTLFTLFRAPELLAPNGDLYNVFAWALDVLAKRLRPMHVFILDYDQSPAGCRDALLQLTSGMVQTHVTTPGSIPTICDLARTFAREMGEAN*"
     primer             7081..7100
                        /label="MPS045_TK_fwd"
                        /note="sequence: GCCGGATCCATGCCCACGCT"
                        /ApEinfo_revcolor="#84b0dc"
                        /ApEinfo_fwdcolor="#84b0dc"
     primer             complement(8066..8085)
                        /label="MPS046_TK_rev"
                        /note="sequence: TCAGTTAGCCTCCCCCATCT"
                        /ApEinfo_revcolor="#9eafd2"
                        /ApEinfo_fwdcolor="#9eafd2"
     primer             8086..8108
                        /label="MPS082_Resistance_marker_switching_3'"
                        /note="sequence: GCTCTAGAGCTCGCTGATCAGCC"
                        /ApEinfo_revcolor="#c7b0e3"
                        /ApEinfo_fwdcolor="#c7b0e3"
     misc_feature       8113..8337
                        /label="polyA"
                        /ApEinfo_revcolor="#ffef86"
                        /ApEinfo_fwdcolor="#ffef86"
     primer             complement(8359..8378)
                        /label="MPS034_BsaI_Insert_3'_rev"
                        /note="sequence: AAAGGTCTCagcgagCTAGTATGTCGAGCCCCAGC"
                        /ApEinfo_revcolor="#c7b0e3"
                        /ApEinfo_fwdcolor="#c7b0e3"
     recombination site complement(8385..8416)
                        /label="Rox"
                        /ApEinfo_revcolor="#9eafd2"
                        /ApEinfo_fwdcolor="#9eafd2"
     primer             complement(8413..8433)
                        /label="MPS113_Rox_rev"
                        /note="sequence: CTAGATATCGGCGCGCCtaac"
                        /ApEinfo_revcolor="#d59687"
                        /ApEinfo_fwdcolor="#d59687"
     primer             complement(8413..8472)
                        /label="MPS077_Rox_DDX4_3'_Gibson"
                        /note="sequence: TATTTTCTTCTCTGCATCAAAACCACAGACTAGCTGGGTCTAGATATCGGCGCGCCtaac"
                        /ApEinfo_revcolor="#75c6a9"
                        /ApEinfo_fwdcolor="#75c6a9"
     misc_feature       8417..8441
                        /label="primer 171"
                        /ApEinfo_revcolor="#b4abac"
                        /ApEinfo_fwdcolor="#b4abac"
     sgRNA              8442..8447
                        /label="sgRNA3"
                        /ApEinfo_revcolor="#ffef86"
                        /ApEinfo_fwdcolor="#ffef86"
     sgRNA              complement(8442..8449)
                        /label="sgRNA1"
                        /ApEinfo_revcolor="#85dae9"
                        /ApEinfo_fwdcolor="#85dae9"
     sgRNA              complement(8442..8458)
                        /label="sgRNA2"
                        /ApEinfo_revcolor="#b7e6d7"
                        /ApEinfo_fwdcolor="#b7e6d7"
     primer             8442..8473
                        /label="MPS004_DDX4_3'_fwd"
                        /note="sequence: AGTCTGTGGTTTTGATGCAGAGAAGAAAATAG"
                        /ApEinfo_revcolor="#84b0dc"
                        /ApEinfo_fwdcolor="#84b0dc"
     primer             complement(8940..8962)
                        /label="MPS005_DDX4_geno_5'_rev"
                        /note="sequence: CCATTGAGTACAGAGCTCCCATC"
                        /ApEinfo_revcolor="#b7e6d7"
                        /ApEinfo_fwdcolor="#b7e6d7"
     primer             complement(9686..9716)
                        /label="MPS006_DDX4_3'_rev"
                        /note="sequence: TGTCTCCCCAGTATTTACACCTCACTGGGTC"
                        /ApEinfo_revcolor="#faac61"
                        /ApEinfo_fwdcolor="#faac61"
     primer             9687..9736
                        /label="MPS076_MC1_DDX4_3'_Gibson"
                        /note="sequence: ACCCAGTGAGGTGTAAATACTGGGGAGACAACCTCCAGATCTTGTCAGTG"
                        /ApEinfo_revcolor="#ffef86"
                        /ApEinfo_fwdcolor="#ffef86"
     primer             9717..9736
                        /label="MPS104_MC1_fwd"
                        /note="sequence: ACCTCCAGATCTTGTCAGTG"
                        /ApEinfo_revcolor="#b7e6d7"
                        /ApEinfo_fwdcolor="#b7e6d7"
     misc_feature       9732..11010
                        /label="MC1-DTA"
                        /ApEinfo_revcolor="#b4abac"
                        /ApEinfo_fwdcolor="#b4abac"
     misc_feature       9732..9755
                        /label="primer 267"
                        /ApEinfo_revcolor="#b4abac"
                        /ApEinfo_fwdcolor="#b4abac"
     primer             complement(9980..9999)
                        /label="MPS131_MC1_rev_seq"
                        /note="sequence: TGCAGGGTCGCTCGGTGTTC"
                        /ApEinfo_revcolor="#b7e6d7"
                        /ApEinfo_fwdcolor="#b7e6d7"
     primer             complement(10986..3)
                        /label="MPS103_PGKpA_rev"
                        /note="sequence: atcCAACTATGAAACATTATCATAAAGC"
                        /ApEinfo_revcolor="#9eafd2"
                        /ApEinfo_fwdcolor="#9eafd2"
     primer             complement(10986..5)
                        /label="MPS033_DTA_rev_seq"
                        /note="sequence: ggatcCAACTATGAAACATTATCATAAAGC"
                        /ApEinfo_revcolor="#85dae9"
                        /ApEinfo_fwdcolor="#85dae9"
     misc_feature       10986..15
                        /label="In-Fusion primer 84"
                        /ApEinfo_revcolor="#b4abac"
                        /ApEinfo_fwdcolor="#b4abac"
ORIGIN
        1 gatccactag ttctagagcg gccgccaccg cggtggagct ccagcttttg ttccctttag
       61 tgagggttaa ttgcgcgctt ggcgtaatca tggtcatagc tgtttcctgt gtgaaattgt
      121 tatccgctca caattccaca caacatacga gccggaagca taaagtgtaa agcctggggt
      181 gcctaatgag tgagctaact cacattaatt gcgttgcgct cactgcccgc tttccagtcg
      241 ggaaacctgt cgtgccagct gcattaatga atcggccaac gcgcggggag aggcggtttg
      301 cgtattgggc gctcttccgc ttcctcgctc actgactcgc tgcgctcggt cgttcggctg
      361 cggcgagcgg tatcagctca ctcaaaggcg gtaatacggt tatccacaga atcaggggat
      421 aacgcaggaa agaacatgtg agcaaaaggc cagcaaaagg ccaggaaccg taaaaaggcc
      481 gcgttgctgg cgtttttcca taggctccgc ccccctgacg agcatcacaa aaatcgacgc
      541 tcaagtcaga ggtggcgaaa cccgacagga ctataaagat accaggcgtt tccccctgga
      601 agctccctcg tgcgctctcc tgttccgacc ctgccgctta ccggatacct gtccgccttt
      661 ctcccttcgg gaagcgtggc gctttctcat agctcacgct gtaggtatct cagttcggtg
      721 taggtcgttc gctccaagct gggctgtgtg cacgaacccc ccgttcagcc cgaccgctgc
      781 gccttatccg gtaactatcg tcttgagtcc aacccggtaa gacacgactt atcgccactg
      841 gcagcagcca ctggtaacag gattagcaga gcgaggtatg taggcggtgc tacagagttc
      901 ttgaagtggt ggcctaacta cggctacact agaaggacag tatttggtat ctgcgctctg
      961 ctgaagccag ttaccttcgg aaaaagagtt ggtagctctt gatccggcaa acaaaccacc
     1021 gctggtagcg gtggtttttt tgtttgcaag cagcagatta cgcgcagaaa aaaaggatct
     1081 caagaagatc ctttgatctt ttctacgggg tctgacgctc agtggaacga aaactcacgt
     1141 taagggattt tggtcatgag attatcaaaa aggatcttca cctagatcct tttaaattaa
     1201 aaatgaagtt ttaaatcaat ctaaagtata tatgagtaaa cttggtctga cagttaccaa
     1261 tgcttaatca gtgaggcacc tatctcagcg atctgtctat ttcgttcatc catagttgcc
     1321 tgactccccg tcgtgtagat aactacgata cgggagggct taccatctgg ccccagtgct
     1381 gcaatgatac cgcgagaccc acgctcaccg gctccagatt tatcagcaat aaaccagcca
     1441 gccggaaggg ccgagcgcag aagtggtcct gcaactttat ccgcctccat ccagtctatt
     1501 aattgttgcc gggaagctag agtaagtagt tcgccagtta atagtttgcg caacgttgtt
     1561 gccattgcta caggcatcgt ggtgtcacgc tcgtcgtttg gtatggcttc attcagctcc
     1621 ggttcccaac gatcaaggcg agttacatga tcccccatgt tgtgcaaaaa agcggttagc
     1681 tccttcggtc ctccgatcgt tgtcagaagt aagttggccg cagtgttatc actcatggtt
     1741 atggcagcac tgcataattc tcttactgtc atgccatccg taagatgctt ttctgtgact
     1801 ggtgagtact caaccaagtc attctgagaa tagtgtatgc ggcgaccgag ttgctcttgc
     1861 ccggcgtcaa tacgggataa taccgcgcca catagcagaa ctttaaaagt gctcatcatt
     1921 ggaaaacgtt cttcggggcg aaaactctca aggatcttac cgctgttgag atccagttcg
     1981 atgtaaccca ctcgtgcacc caactgatct tcagcatctt ttactttcac cagcgtttct
     2041 gggtgagcaa aaacaggaag gcaaaatgcc gcaaaaaagg gaataagggc gacacggaaa
     2101 tgttgaatac tcatactctt cctttttcaa tattattgaa gcatttatca gggttattgt
     2161 ctcatgagcg gatacatatt tgaatgtatt tagaaaaata aacaaatagg ggttccgcgc
     2221 acatttcccc gaaaagtgcc acctaaattg taagcgttaa tattttgtta aaattcgcgt
     2281 taaatttttg ttaaatcagc tcatttttta accaataggc cgaaatcggc aaaatccctt
     2341 ataaatcaaa agaatagacc gagatagggt tgagtgttgt tccagtttgg aacaagagtc
     2401 cactattaaa gaacgtggac tccaacgtca aaggnnnnnn nnnnnnnnnn nnnnnnnnnn
     2461 nnnnnnnnnn nnnnnnnnnn nnntnnnnnn nnnnnnnnnn nnnnnnnnnn nnnnnnnnnn
     2521 nnnnnnnnnn nnnnnnnnnn nnnnnnnnnn nnnnnnnnnn nnnnnnnnnn nnnnngnnnn
     2581 nnnnnnnnnn nnnnnnnnnn nnnnnnnnnn nnnnnnnnnn nnnnnnnnnn nnnnnnnnnn
     2641 nnnnnnnnnn nnnnnnnnnn nnnnnnnnnn nnnnnnnnnn nnnnnnnnnn nnnnnnnnnn
     2701 cccattcgcc attcaggctg cgcaactgtt gggaagggcg atcggtgcgg gcctcttcgc
     2761 tattacgcca gctggcgaaa gggggatgtg ctgcaaggcg attaagttgg gtaacgccag
     2821 ggttttccca gtcacgacgt tgtaaaacga cggccagtga gcgcgcgtaa tacgactcac
     2881 tatagggcga attgggtacc gggccccccc tcgagCGAAT TGGGCGTACT GGTCGTTGTG
     2941 GGAATACTGG CAGAGCAATT TCCTTTTTTG ATCTTGAATC GGATAACCAT TTAGCACAGC
     3001 CTCTAGTAAA AGTATTGACA GATGTAAGTT AAACTTTTAT GATGGAATGG ATAGTTTTCT
     3061 TACTTTGTTG TTGAAAGTAG ACATTTTATG CATGTGTATA TAACAAGTAA ACTTTTCCAA
     3121 TATTTAATAC TTTATGTTGC ATATGAAGTC AAtttttttt AAAGGCTCAA CAGGATGTTC
     3181 CTGCATGGTT GGAAGAAATT GCCTTTAGTA CATACATTCC TGGCTTCAGT GGTAGTACAA
     3241 GAGGAAACGT GTTTGCATCA GTTGATACCA GAAAGGTTAG TAGAAAGGAA AACTTGAGAA
     3301 CTTGTCTTCT AGTTACTCTT TGTAAATGTT GTGCTTAATA TTGTGAAGTA ACTATAATAT
     3361 TTAATAATCA AGCCATTGTT TTCGTGCCTG GAAGGTAGCT ACTTTATTAT TTCATTAACA
     3421 TTTTATGTAT ATACATATTT TTGGTTTTAA AGGTCAGGAA TTAACTTTGA GATTTATGCC
     3481 TAAACAGTCT CCTTTCCCAG ATTTTAAATT TTAATTTGGA ATCTTTTAAA CTTCTGATGG
     3541 AATTATTTAA TTTTTGAATT CTGACAACAT TAATTAATAT AAAATACAGG ACCTGTTGGG
     3601 GTTACAAGtc ttttcttttt cttttctttt tttttttttt tgagatagtg tctggctctg
     3661 ttgtccaggc tggagtgcag tggcatgatc ttggctcact gcaacctccg cctcccaggt
     3721 tcaaacaatt ctcatgcctc agcctccagt gtatctggga ttacaggcat gtgccaccat
     3781 cttagctggt tttttttttt tttttttttg tatttttaat agagacaggg tttcaccatg
     3841 ttggccaggc tggtctcaaa ctcctggcct caagtgatcc acctgcttca acctcccaaa
     3901 gtgctgagat tacaggcgtg agccactgcg cccagccACG AGGCTACAAG TCTTTTCTGG
     3961 TATGTCAGGT TTTTATAGGC TGAACACCGC CTTTATTCAG AAACAATGAG CATGTTAATT
     4021 AAATATTTAT GCTGATTCAT TGAGTGTAGT GCATTAAGTT TTCCCCACTT GTCAAAACTA
     4081 TTGACTTAAA AAATATTTTT CTTGAAACAT TTTGTGCAAT TTAGATTTCC TCATTTGACA
     4141 GGAGCCTTTT TTCAGGTGAA TCAGATTTAG TGAGAATAAA GTTCTTTGAT TATTTGGGGA
     4201 AGACATGGTA GATACTTTGA GTCCTTGCTC TCAGTCTGAG TGATGTAACT TTAAAGCTGT
     4261 CATAAAATTA AATGTTTGTT TGTTTCtttt tttttttttt tAAATAATTA CCAGGGCAAG
     4321 AGCACTTTGA ACACAGCTGG GTTTTCTTCT TCACAAGCTC CCAATCCAGT AGATGATGAG
     4381 TCATGGGATG GCTCTGGCGA GGGCAGAGGA AGTctgctaa catgcggtga cgtcgaggag
     4441 aatcctggcc caATGGTGAG CAAGGGCGAG GAGGTCATCA AAGAGTTCAT GCGCTTCAAG
     4501 GTGCGCATGG AGGGCTCCAT GAACGGCCAC GAGTTCGAGA TCGAGGGCGA GGGCGAGGGC
     4561 CGCCCCTACG AGGGCACCCA GACCGCCAAG CTGAAGGTGA CCAAGGGCGG CCCCCTGCCC
     4621 TTCGCCTGGG ACATCCTGTC CCCCCAGTTC ATGTACGGCT CCAAGGCGTA CGTGAAGCAC
     4681 CCCGCCGACA TCCCCGATTA CAAGAAGCTG TCCTTCCCCG AGGGCTTCAA GTGGGAGCGC
     4741 GTGATGAACT TCGAGGACGG CGGTCTGGTG ACCGTGACCC AGGACTCCTC CCTGCAGGAC
     4801 GGCACGCTGA TCTACAAGGT GAAGATGCGC GGCACCAACT TCCCCCCCGA CGGCCCCGTA
     4861 ATGCAGAAGA AGACCATGGG CTGGGAGGCC TCCACCGAGC GCCTGTACCC CCGCGACGGC
     4921 GTGCTGAAGG GCGAGATCCA CCAGGCCCTG AAGCTGAAGG ACGGCGGCCA CTACCTGGTG
     4981 GAGTTCAAGA CCATCTACAT GGCCAAGAAG CCCGTGCAAC TGCCCGGCTA CTACTACGTG
     5041 GACACCAAGC TGGACATCAC CTCCCACAAC GAGGACTACA CCATCGTGGA ACAGTACGAG
     5101 CGCTCCGAGG GCCGCCACCA CCTGTTCCTG GGGCATGGCA CCGGCAGCAC CGGCAGCGGC
     5161 AGCTCCGGCA CCGCCTCCTC CGAGGACAAC AACATGGCCG TCATCAAAGA GTTCATGCGC
     5221 TTCAAGGTGC GCATGGAGGG CTCCATGAAC GGCCACGAGT TCGAGATCGA GGGCGAGGGC
     5281 GAGGGCCGCC CCTACGAGGG CACCCAGACC GCCAAGCTGA AGGTGACCAA GGGCGGCCCC
     5341 CTGCCCTTCG CCTGGGACAT CCTGTCCCCC CAGTTCATGT ACGGCTCCAA GGCGTACGTG
     5401 AAGCACCCCG CCGACATCCC CGATTACAAG AAGCTGTCCT TCCCCGAGGG CTTCAAGTGG
     5461 GAGCGCGTGA TGAACTTCGA GGACGGCGGT CTGGTGACCG TGACCCAGGA CTCCTCCCTG
     5521 CAGGACGGCA CGCTGATCTA CAAGGTGAAG ATGCGCGGCA CCAACTTCCC CCCCGACGGC
     5581 CCCGTAATGC AGAAGAAGAC CATGGGCTGG GAGGCCTCCA CCGAGCGCCT GTACCCCCGC
     5641 GACGGCGTGC TGAAGGGCGA GATCCACCAG GCCCTGAAGC TGAAGGACGG CGGCCACTAC
     5701 CTGGTGGAGT TCAAGACCAT CTACATGGCC AAGAAGCCCG TGCAACTGCC CGGCTACTAC
     5761 TACGTGGACA CCAAGCTGGA CATCACCTCC CACAACGAGG ACTACACCAT CGTGGAACAG
     5821 TACGAGCGCT CCGAGGGCCG CCACCACCTG TTCCTGTACG GCATGGACGA GCTGTACAAG
     5881 TAAtaacttt aaataatgcc aattatttaa agttacatat gAGAAAGTAT AGGAACTTCA
     5941 GCTTGATATC GAATTAATTC TACCGGGTAG GGGAGGCGCT TTTCCCAAGG CAGTCTGGAG
     6001 CATGCGCTTT AGCAGCCCCG CTGGGCACTT GGCGCTACAC AAGTGGCCTC TGGCCTCGCA
     6061 CACATTCCAC ATCCACCGGT AGGCGCCAAC CGGCTCCGTT CTTTGGTGGC CCCTTCGCGC
     6121 CACCTTCTAC TCCTCCCCTA GTCAGGAAGT TCCCCCCCGC CCCGCAGCTC GCGTCGTGCA
     6181 GGACGTGACA AATGGAAGTA GCACGTCTCA CTAGTCTCGT GCAGATGGAC AGCACCGCTG
     6241 AGCAATGGAA GCGGGTAGGC CTTTGGGGCA GCGGCCAATA GCAGCTTTGC TCCTTCGCTT
     6301 TCTGGGCTCA GAGGCTGGGA AGGGGTGGGT CCGGGGGCGG GCTCAGGGGC GGGCTCAGGG
     6361 GCGGGGCGGG CGCCCGAAGG TCCTCCGGAG GCCCGGCATT CTGCACGCTT CAAAAGCGCA
     6421 CGTCTGCCGC GCTGTTCTCC TCTTCCTCAT CTCCGGGCCT TTCGACCTGC AGCCAACGCC
     6481 ACCATGGGGA CCGAGTACAA GCCCACGGTG CGCCTCGCCA CCCGCGACGA CGTCCCCCGG
     6541 GCCGTACGCA CCCTCGCCGC CGCGTTCGCC GACTACCCCG CCACGCGCCA CACCGTCGAC
     6601 CCGGACCGCC ACATCGAGCG GGTCACCGAG CTGCAAGAAC TCTTCCTCAC GCGCGTCGGG
     6661 CTCGACATCG GCAAGGTGTG GGTCGCGGAC GACGGCGCCG CGGTGGCGGT CTGGACCACG
     6721 CCGGAGAGCG TCGAAGCGGG GGCGGTGTTC GCCGAGATCG GCCCGCGCAT GGCCGAGTTG
     6781 AGCGGTTCCC GGCTGGCCGC GCAGCAACAG ATGGAAGGCC TCCTGGCGCC GCACCGGCCC
     6841 AAGGAGCCCG CGTGGTTCCT GGCCACCGTC GGCGTCTCGC CCGACCACCA GGGCAAGGGT
     6901 CTGGGCAGCG CCGTCGTGCT CCCCGGAGTG GAGGCGGCCG AGCGCGCCGG GGTGCCCGCC
     6961 TTCCTGGAGA CCTCCGCGCC CCGCAACCTC CCCTTCTACG AGCGGCTCGG CTTCACCGTC
     7021 ACCGCCGACG TCGAGGTGCC CGAAGGACCG CGCACCTGGT GCATGACCCG CAAGCCCGGT
     7081 GCCGGATCCA TGCCCACGCT ACTGCGGGTT TATATAGACG GTCCTCACGG GATGGGGAAA
     7141 ACCACCACCA CGCAACTGCT GGTGGCCCTG GGTTCGCGCG ACGATATCGT CTACGTACCC
     7201 GAGCCGATGA CTTACTGGCA GGTGCTGGGG GCTTCCGAGA CAATCGCGAA CATCTACACC
     7261 ACACAACACC GCCTCGACCA GGGTGAGATA TCGGCCGGGG ACGCGGCGGT GGTAATGACA
     7321 AGCGCCCAGA TAACAATGGG CATGCCTTAT GCCGTGACCG ACGCCGTTCT GGCTCCTCAT
     7381 ATCGGGGGGG AGGCTGGGAG CTCACATGCC CCGCCCCCGG CCCTCACCCT CATCTTCGAC
     7441 CGCCATCCCA TCGCCGCCCT CCTGTGCTAC CCGGCCGCGC GATACCTTAT GGGCAGCATG
     7501 ACCCCCCAGG CCGTGCTGGC GTTCGTGGCC CTCATCCCGC CGACCTTGCC CGGCACAAAC
     7561 ATCGTGTTGG GGGCCCTTCC GGAGGACAGA CACATCGACC GCCTGGCCAA ACGCCAGCGC
     7621 CCCGGCGAGC GGCTTGACCT GGCTATGCTG GCCGCGATTC GCCGCGTTTA CGGGCTGCTT
     7681 GCCAATACGG TGCGGTATCT GCAGGGCGGC GGGTCGTGGC GGGAGGATTG GGGACAGCTT
     7741 TCGGGGACGG CCGTGCCGCC CCAGGGTGCC GAGCCCCAGA GCAACGCGGG CCCACGACCC
     7801 CATATCGGGG ACACGTTATT TACCCTGTTT CGGGCCCCCG AGTTGCTGGC CCCCAACGGC
     7861 GACCTGTACA ACGTGTTTGC CTGGGCCTTG GACGTCTTGG CCAAACGCCT CCGTCCCATG
     7921 CACGTCTTTA TCCTGGATTA CGACCAATCG CCCGCCGGCT GCCGGGACGC CCTGCTGCAA
     7981 CTTACCTCCG GGATGGTCCA GACCCACGTC ACCACCCCCG GCTCCATACC GACGATCTGC
     8041 GACCTGGCGC GCACGTTTGC CCGGGAGATG GGGGAGGCTA ACTGAGCTCT AGAGCTCGCT
     8101 GATCAGCCTC GACTGTGCCT TCTAGTTGCC AGCCATCTGT TGTTTGCCCC TCCCCCGTGC
     8161 CTTCCTTGAC CCTGGAAGGT GCCACTCCCA CTGTCCTTTC CTAATAAAAT GAGGAAATTG
     8221 CATCGCATTG TCTGAGTAGG TGTCATTCTA TTCTGGGGGG TGGGGTGGGG CAGGACAGCA
     8281 AGGGGGAGGA TTGGGAAGAC AATAGCAGGC ATGCTGGGGA TGCGGTGGGC TCTATGGCTT
     8341 CTGAGGCGGA AAGAACCAGC TGGGGCTCGA CATACTAGag tacttaactt taaataatgc
     8401 caattattta aagttaGGCG CGCCGATATC TAGACCCAGC TAGTCTGTGG TTTTGATGCA
     8461 GAGAAGAAAA TAGTTTTGAT TTTTGAGTTT TTAACAGAAG TATAAAACTT AACATTCTCA
     8521 TAGCTCCTGT CCTTGTATTC TCACTCCTAC ACTTaaaaaa aaaaTCCTTA CTGACTAGTT
     8581 ATGTGAGATG CTAAAACTTA CAACATTGCA GTTACTGATA CAAATGGTGT TAACTGGGAA
     8641 TATTAAAGCA TTCTAAATGT CTTTCTTATT TCTGGTATAT TCTTTAGGGG GCTTAGACAT
     8701 GTTTAATGTT TAAATGCCAA GTCTTACTAT AGTGTTTATT GATCTTATAA AACAAGCAAA
     8761 TAGGATATGA TACACTTTTG GTTAAAAATT ACTGGGTCTC ATTTTTACTT GAGTCTTTAA
     8821 AACAGTAGTG TGTCACTATA ATGTGATAAT CTTTAAGAGA AAGTAGAATA CTTAAGCCTT
     8881 TCAAAGTGAT TTTGATTTTT AGATCATCAG ATGTATGATG AAAATGGTTA AATGTTTGTG
     8941 ATGGGAGCTC TGTACTCAAT GGCATAACAA TGTTTATTTT TATAATATAC AATCTTTCCT
     9001 TGAAATAAAG GATGAAACAC TTTTCCCTTA AGTTTTCCAT CAGCACTTTA AATTTTTCTT
     9061 TGTTGCATAT CCTAGCCCAA ACTCCTATAT TTTTGAAACT GTTTTTTTGT GTCTTGCGTA
     9121 ACCAGTGCAG TGAACAAAGT CTTACATAAA TTAAATATTA ATGTATAAAC ATTACTGCAC
     9181 AGATGTGGCA ATGAAAATCA ATCTTAGAAC TCAAACCCGT TTATCAACAA AAAACAATGC
     9241 TGCTTACTCT TTCCATAAGT TTTTGATTCA TATTTTAAGA TTGATGAAAG AACCCTGTCT
     9301 TTCTTCATTT TCCATTATAT ATCTTGAACT TACTATGCCT AGAATAATGA AGttcttttt
     9361 ttttttgaga cggagtcttg ctcttgttgc taaggctgga gtgtaatggc gtgatcttgg
     9421 ctcactgcaa cctctgcctc ccgggttcaa gcagttctcc tgcctcagcc tctcccgagt
     9481 agctgggatt acagacacgc gccacaatgc ccagctaatt tttagtagag acgggtttca
     9541 ctatgttggc cagcctggtc tcgaactcct gacctcgtga tccgcccgcc tccacctctc
     9601 aaagtgctgg gattacacgc gtgagccacc gcacccagcc CGAAGTTATT AATTAATTGT
     9661 TAAATGAACG AACCCAAATA TTTAAGACCC AGTGAGGTGT AAATACTGGG GAGACAACCT
     9721 CCAGATCTTG TCAGTGTGGT TTTCAAGAGG AAGCAAAAAG CCTCTCCACC CAGGCCTGGA
     9781 ATGTTTCCAC CCAATGTCGA GCAGTGTGGT TTTGCAAGAG GAAGCAAAAA GCCTCTCCAC
     9841 CCAGGCCTGG AATGTTTCCA CCCAATGTCG AGCAAACCCC GCCCAGCGTC TTGTCATTGG
     9901 CGAATTCGAA CACGCAGATG CAGTCGGGGC GGCGCGGTCC CAGGTCCACT TCGCATATTA
     9961 AGGTGACGCG TGTGGCCTCG AACACCGAGC GACCCTGCAG GTCCTCGCCA TGGATCCTGA
    10021 TGATGTTGTT GATTCTTCTA AATCTTTTGT GATGGAAAAC TTTTCTTCGT ACCACGGGAC
    10081 TAAACCTGGT TATGTAGATT CCATTCAAAA AGGTATACAA AAGCCAAAAT CTGGTACACA
    10141 AGGAAATTAT GACGATGATT GGAAAGGGTT TTATAGTACC GACAATAAAT ACGACGCTGC
    10201 GGGATACTCT GTAGATAATG AAAACCCGCT CTCTGGAAAA GCTGGAGGCG TGGTCAAAGT
    10261 GACGTATCCA GGACTGACGA AGGTTCTCGC ACTAAAAGTG GATAATGCCG AAACTATTAA
    10321 GAAAGAGTTA GGTTTAAGTC TCACTGAACC GTTGATGGAG CAAGTCGGAA CGGAAGAGTT
    10381 TATCAAAAGG TTCGGTGATG GTGCTTCGCG TGTAGTGCTC AGCCTTCCCT TCGCTGAGGG
    10441 GAGTTCTAGC GTTGAATATA TTAATAACTG GGAACAGGCG AAAGCGTTAA GCGTAGAACT
    10501 TGAGATTAAT TTTGAAACCC GTGGAAAACG TGGCCGAGAT GCGATGTATG AGTATATGGT
    10561 TAAAGCCTGT GCAGGAAAAT CGTGTCAGGC GATCTCTTTG TGAAGGAACC TTACTTCTGT
    10621 GGTGTGACAT AATTGGACAA ACTACCTACA GAGATTTAAA GCTCTAAGGT AAATATAAAA
    10681 TTTTTAAGTG TATAATGTGT TAAACTACTG ATTCTAATTG TTTGTGTATT TTAGATTCCA
    10741 ACCTATGGAA CTGATGAATG GGAGCAGTGG TGGAATGCAG ATCCACTAGA GTCGAGGGAT
    10801 GCAGAAATTG ATGATCTATT AAACAATAAA GATGTCCACT AAAATGGAAG TTTTTCCTGT
    10861 CATACTTTGT TAAGAAGGGT GAGAACAGAG TACCTACATT TTGAATGGAA GGATTGGAGC
    10921 TACGGGGGTG GGGGTGGGGT GGGATTAGAT AAATGCCTGC TCTTTACTGA AGGCTCTTTA
    10981 CTATTGCTTT ATGATAATGT TTCATAGTTG
//
