# Supplementary material for: SeqVerify: An accessible analysis tool for cell line genomic integrity, contamination, and gene editing outcomes
Source: Stem Cell Reports. 2024 Sep 12;19(10):1505–15. doi: 10.1016/j.stemcr.2024.08.004 (PMC11561455; doi:10.1016/j.stemcr.2024.08.004)
Supplement: File S4. Plasmid sequences [file mmc4.zip › Supplementary_File_4_Plasmid_sequences/SYCP3_Nterm_sgRNA_1.gb]

LOCUS       pMPS136_SYCP3_Nterm_cut 8487 bp ds-DNA     circular     16-NOV-2022
DEFINITION  .
FEATURES             Location/Qualifiers
     primer_bind     complement(96..115)
                     /label="Amp-R"
                     /ApEinfo_revcolor="#faac61"
                     /ApEinfo_fwdcolor="#faac61"
     rep_origin      909..1497
                     /label="ori"
                     /ApEinfo_revcolor="#ffef86"
                     /ApEinfo_fwdcolor="#ffef86"
     primer_bind     1398..1417
                     /label="pBR322ori-F"
                     /ApEinfo_revcolor="#ffef86"
                     /ApEinfo_fwdcolor="#ffef86"
     source          1559..1558
                     /label="source"
                     /ApEinfo_revcolor="#b1ff67"
                     /ApEinfo_fwdcolor="#b1ff67"
     primer_bind     1559..1579
                     /label="hU6-F"
                     /ApEinfo_revcolor="#d59687"
                     /ApEinfo_fwdcolor="#d59687"
     promoter        1559..1799
                     /label="U6 promoter"
                     /ApEinfo_revcolor="#ff9ccd"
                     /ApEinfo_fwdcolor="#ff9ccd"
     primer_bind     1730..1749
                     /label="LKO.1 5'"
                     /ApEinfo_revcolor="#75c6a9"
                     /ApEinfo_fwdcolor="#75c6a9"
     primer          1804..1828
                     /label="SYCP3-202 (ENST00000392924) Assembly 1 FWD"
                     /note="sequence: caccGCATCTAAATATGGTGTCCTC"
                     /ApEinfo_revcolor="#ff9ccd"
                     /ApEinfo_fwdcolor="#ff9ccd"
     primer          complement(1808..1832)
                     /label="SYCP3-202 (ENST00000392924) Assembly 1 REV"
                     /note="sequence: aaacGAGGACACCATATTTAGATGC"
                     /ApEinfo_revcolor="#c7b0e3"
                     /ApEinfo_fwdcolor="#c7b0e3"
     misc_feature    1809..1828
                     /label="Guide"
                     /ApEinfo_revcolor="#7ea7d8"
                     /ApEinfo_fwdcolor="#7ea7d8"
     misc_RNA        1829..1904
                     /label="gRNA scaffold"
                     /ApEinfo_revcolor="#ffef86"
                     /ApEinfo_fwdcolor="#ffef86"
     enhancer        2001..2286
                     /label="CMV enhancer"
                     /ApEinfo_revcolor="#75c6a9"
                     /ApEinfo_fwdcolor="#75c6a9"
     promoter        2288..2544
                     /label="chicken beta-actin promoter"
                     /ApEinfo_revcolor="#75c6a9"
                     /ApEinfo_fwdcolor="#75c6a9"
     intron          2545..2772
                     /label="hybrid intron"
                     /ApEinfo_revcolor="#d6b295"
                     /ApEinfo_fwdcolor="#d6b295"
     regulatory      2784..2793
                     /label="vertebrate consensus sequence for strong initiation of translation (Kozak, 1987)"
                     /ApEinfo_revcolor="#84b0dc"
                     /ApEinfo_fwdcolor="#84b0dc"
     CDS             2793..2858
                     /label="3xFLAG"
                     /ApEinfo_revcolor="#ffef86"
                     /ApEinfo_fwdcolor="#ffef86"
     CDS             2865..2885
                     /label="SV40 NLS"
                     /ApEinfo_revcolor="#d6b295"
                     /ApEinfo_fwdcolor="#d6b295"
     CDS             2910..7010
                     /label="Cas9"
                     /ApEinfo_revcolor="#faac61"
                     /ApEinfo_fwdcolor="#faac61"
     CDS             7011..7058
                     /label="nucleoplasmin NLS"
                     /ApEinfo_revcolor="#85dae9"
                     /ApEinfo_fwdcolor="#85dae9"
     primer_bind     complement(7086..7103)
                     /label="BGH-rev"
                     /ApEinfo_revcolor="#f8d3a9"
                     /ApEinfo_fwdcolor="#f8d3a9"
     polyA_signal    7092..7299
                     /label="bGH poly(A) signal"
                     /ApEinfo_revcolor="#c7b0e3"
                     /ApEinfo_fwdcolor="#c7b0e3"
     repeat_region   7308..7437
                     /label="AAV2 ITR"
                     /ApEinfo_revcolor="#b7e6d7"
                     /ApEinfo_fwdcolor="#b7e6d7"
     repeat_region   7308..7448
                     /label="AAV2 ITR"
                     /ApEinfo_revcolor="#ff9ccd"
                     /ApEinfo_fwdcolor="#ff9ccd"
     rep_origin      7523..7978
                     /label="f1 ori"
                     /ApEinfo_revcolor="#ffef86"
                     /ApEinfo_fwdcolor="#ffef86"
     primer_bind     complement(7610..7629)
                     /label="F1ori-R"
                     /ApEinfo_revcolor="#d59687"
                     /ApEinfo_fwdcolor="#d59687"
     primer_bind     7820..7841
                     /label="F1ori-F"
                     /ApEinfo_revcolor="#9eafd2"
                     /ApEinfo_fwdcolor="#9eafd2"
     primer_bind     complement(7995..8014)
                     /label="pRS-marker"
                     /ApEinfo_revcolor="#85dae9"
                     /ApEinfo_fwdcolor="#85dae9"
     primer_bind     8114..8136
                     /label="pGEX 3'"
                     /ApEinfo_revcolor="#75c6a9"
                     /ApEinfo_fwdcolor="#75c6a9"
     primer_bind     complement(8174..8192)
                     /label="pBRforEco"
                     /ApEinfo_revcolor="#b7e6d7"
                     /ApEinfo_fwdcolor="#b7e6d7"
     promoter        8260..8364
                     /label="AmpR promoter"
                     /ApEinfo_revcolor="#d59687"
                     /ApEinfo_fwdcolor="#d59687"
     CDS             8365..738
                     /label="AmpR"
                     /ApEinfo_revcolor="#f8d3a9"
                     /ApEinfo_fwdcolor="#f8d3a9"
ORIGIN
        1 gtgggttaca tcgaactgga tctcaacagc ggtaagatcc ttgagagttt tcgccccgaa
       61 gaacgttttc caatgatgag cacttttaaa gttctgctat gtggcgcggt attatcccgt
      121 attgacgccg ggcaagagca actcggtcgc cgcatacact attctcagaa tgacttggtt
      181 gagtactcac cagtcacaga aaagcatctt acggatggca tgacagtaag agaattatgc
      241 agtgctgcca taaccatgag tgataacact gcggccaact tacttctgac aacgatcgga
      301 ggaccgaagg agctaaccgc ttttttgcac aacatggggg atcatgtaac tcgccttgat
      361 cgttgggaac cggagctgaa tgaagccata ccaaacgacg agcgtgacac cacgatgcct
      421 gtagcaatgg caacaacgtt gcgcaaacta ttaactggcg aactacttac tctagcttcc
      481 cggcaacaat taatagactg gatggaggcg gataaagttg caggaccact tctgcgctcg
      541 gcccttccgg ctggctggtt tattgctgat aaatctggag ccggtgagcg tggaagccgc
      601 ggtatcattg cagcactggg gccagatggt aagccctccc gtatcgtagt tatctacacg
      661 acggggagtc aggcaactat ggatgaacga aatagacaga tcgctgagat aggtgcctca
      721 ctgattaagc attggtaact gtcagaccaa gtttactcat atatacttta gattgattta
      781 aaacttcatt tttaatttaa aaggatctag gtgaagatcc tttttgataa tctcatgacc
      841 aaaatccctt aacgtgagtt ttcgttccac tgagcgtcag accccgtaga aaagatcaaa
      901 ggatcttctt gagatccttt ttttctgcgc gtaatctgct gcttgcaaac aaaaaaacca
      961 ccgctaccag cggtggtttg tttgccggat caagagctac caactctttt tccgaaggta
     1021 actggcttca gcagagcgca gataccaaat actgttcttc tagtgtagcc gtagttaggc
     1081 caccacttca agaactctgt agcaccgcct acatacctcg ctctgctaat cctgttacca
     1141 gtggctgctg ccagtggcga taagtcgtgt cttaccgggt tggactcaag acgatagtta
     1201 ccggataagg cgcagcggtc gggctgaacg gggggttcgt gcacacagcc cagcttggag
     1261 cgaacgacct acaccgaact gagataccta cagcgtgagc tatgagaaag cgccacgctt
     1321 cccgaaggga gaaaggcgga caggtatccg gtaagcggca gggtcggaac aggagagcgc
     1381 acgagggagc ttccaggggg aaacgcctgg tatctttata gtcctgtcgg gtttcgccac
     1441 ctctgacttg agcgtcgatt tttgtgatgc tcgtcagggg ggcggagcct atggaaaaac
     1501 gccagcaacg cggccttttt acggttcctg gccttttgct ggccttttgc tcacatgtga
     1561 gggcctattt cccatgattc cttcatattt gcatatacga tacaaggctg ttagagagat
     1621 aattggaatt aatttgactg taaacacaaa gatattagta caaaatacgt gacgtagaaa
     1681 gtaataattt cttgggtagt ttgcagtttt aaaattatgt tttaaaatgg actatcatat
     1741 gcttaccgta acttgaaagt atttcgattt cttggcttta tatatcttgt ggaaaggacg
     1801 aaacaccGCA TCTAAATATG GTGTCCTCgt tttagagcta gaaatagcaa gttaaaataa
     1861 ggctagtccg ttatcaactt gaaaaagtgg caccgagtcg gtgctttttt gttttagagc
     1921 tagaaatagc aagttaaaat aaggctagtc cgtttttagc gcgtgcgcca attctgcaga
     1981 caaatggctc tagaggtacc cgttacataa cttacggtaa atggcccgcc tggctgaccg
     2041 cccaacgacc cccgcccatt gacgtcaata gtaacgccaa tagggacttt ccattgacgt
     2101 caatgggtgg agtatttacg gtaaactgcc cacttggcag tacatcaagt gtatcatatg
     2161 ccaagtacgc cccctattga cgtcaatgac ggtaaatggc ccgcctggca ttgtgcccag
     2221 tacatgacct tatgggactt tcctacttgg cagtacatct acgtattagt catcgctatt
     2281 accatggtcg aggtgagccc cacgttctgc ttcactctcc ccatctcccc cccctcccca
     2341 cccccaattt tgtatttatt tattttttaa ttattttgtg cagcgatggg ggcggggggg
     2401 gggggggggc ggggcgaggg gcggggcggg gcgaggcgga gaggtgcggc ggcagccaat
     2461 cagagcggcg cgctccgaaa gtttcctttt atggcgaggc ggcggcggcg gcggccctat
     2521 aaaaagcgaa gcgcgcggcg ggcgggagtc gctgcgcgct gccttcgccc cgtgccccgc
     2581 tccgccgccg cctcgcgccg cccgccccgg ctctgactga ccgcgttact cccacaggtg
     2641 agcgggcggg acggcccttc tcctccgggc tgtaattagc tgagcaagag gtaagggttt
     2701 aagggatggt tggttggtgg ggtattaatg tttaattacc tggagcacct gcctgaaatc
     2761 actttttttc aggttggacc ggtgccacca tggactataa ggaccacgac ggagactaca
     2821 aggatcatga tattgattac aaagacgatg acgataagat ggccccaaag aagaagcgga
     2881 aggtcggtat ccacggagtc ccagcagccg acaagaagta cagcatcggc ctggacatcg
     2941 gcaccaactc tgtgggctgg gccgtgatca ccgacgagta caaggtgccc agcaagaaat
     3001 tcaaggtgct gggcaacacc gaccggcaca gcatcaagaa gaacctgatc ggagccctgc
     3061 tgttcgacag cggcgaaaca gccgaggcca cccggctgaa gagaaccgcc agaagaagat
     3121 acaccagacg gaagaaccgg atctgctatc tgcaagagat cttcagcaac gagatggcca
     3181 aggtggacga cagcttcttc cacagactgg aagagtcctt cctggtggaa gaggataaga
     3241 agcacgagcg gcaccccatc ttcggcaaca tcgtggacga ggtggcctac cacgagaagt
     3301 accccaccat ctaccacctg agaaagaaac tggtggacag caccgacaag gccgacctgc
     3361 ggctgatcta tctggccctg gcccacatga tcaagttccg gggccacttc ctgatcgagg
     3421 gcgacctgaa ccccgacaac agcgacgtgg acaagctgtt catccagctg gtgcagacct
     3481 acaaccagct gttcgaggaa aaccccatca acgccagcgg cgtggacgcc aaggccatcc
     3541 tgtctgccag actgagcaag agcagacggc tggaaaatct gatcgcccag ctgcccggcg
     3601 agaagaagaa tggcctgttc ggaaacctga ttgccctgag cctgggcctg acccccaact
     3661 tcaagagcaa cttcgacctg gccgaggatg ccaaactgca gctgagcaag gacacctacg
     3721 acgacgacct ggacaacctg ctggcccaga tcggcgacca gtacgccgac ctgtttctgg
     3781 ccgccaagaa cctgtccgac gccatcctgc tgagcgacat cctgagagtg aacaccgaga
     3841 tcaccaaggc ccccctgagc gcctctatga tcaagagata cgacgagcac caccaggacc
     3901 tgaccctgct gaaagctctc gtgcggcagc agctgcctga gaagtacaaa gagattttct
     3961 tcgaccagag caagaacggc tacgccggct acattgacgg cggagccagc caggaagagt
     4021 tctacaagtt catcaagccc atcctggaaa agatggacgg caccgaggaa ctgctcgtga
     4081 agctgaacag agaggacctg ctgcggaagc agcggacctt cgacaacggc agcatccccc
     4141 accagatcca cctgggagag ctgcacgcca ttctgcggcg gcaggaagat ttttacccat
     4201 tcctgaagga caaccgggaa aagatcgaga agatcctgac cttccgcatc ccctactacg
     4261 tgggccctct ggccagggga aacagcagat tcgcctggat gaccagaaag agcgaggaaa
     4321 ccatcacccc ctggaacttc gaggaagtgg tggacaaggg cgcttccgcc cagagcttca
     4381 tcgagcggat gaccaacttc gataagaacc tgcccaacga gaaggtgctg cccaagcaca
     4441 gcctgctgta cgagtacttc accgtgtata acgagctgac caaagtgaaa tacgtgaccg
     4501 agggaatgag aaagcccgcc ttcctgagcg gcgagcagaa aaaggccatc gtggacctgc
     4561 tgttcaagac caaccggaaa gtgaccgtga agcagctgaa agaggactac ttcaagaaaa
     4621 tcgagtgctt cgactccgtg gaaatctccg gcgtggaaga tcggttcaac gcctccctgg
     4681 gcacatacca cgatctgctg aaaattatca aggacaagga cttcctggac aatgaggaaa
     4741 acgaggacat tctggaagat atcgtgctga ccctgacact gtttgaggac agagagatga
     4801 tcgaggaacg gctgaaaacc tatgcccacc tgttcgacga caaagtgatg aagcagctga
     4861 agcggcggag atacaccggc tggggcaggc tgagccggaa gctgatcaac ggcatccggg
     4921 acaagcagtc cggcaagaca atcctggatt tcctgaagtc cgacggcttc gccaacagaa
     4981 acttcatgca gctgatccac gacgacagcc tgacctttaa agaggacatc cagaaagccc
     5041 aggtgtccgg ccagggcgat agcctgcacg agcacattgc caatctggcc ggcagccccg
     5101 ccattaagaa gggcatcctg cagacagtga aggtggtgga cgagctcgtg aaagtgatgg
     5161 gccggcacaa gcccgagaac atcgtgatcg aaatggccag agagaaccag accacccaga
     5221 agggacagaa gaacagccgc gagagaatga agcggatcga agagggcatc aaagagctgg
     5281 gcagccagat cctgaaagaa caccccgtgg aaaacaccca gctgcagaac gagaagctgt
     5341 acctgtacta cctgcagaat gggcgggata tgtacgtgga ccaggaactg gacatcaacc
     5401 ggctgtccga ctacgatgtg gaccatatcg tgcctcagag ctttctgaag gacgactcca
     5461 tcgacaacaa ggtgctgacc agaagcgaca agaaccgggg caagagcgac aacgtgccct
     5521 ccgaagaggt cgtgaagaag atgaagaact actggcggca gctgctgaac gccaagctga
     5581 ttacccagag aaagttcgac aatctgacca aggccgagag aggcggcctg agcgaactgg
     5641 ataaggccgg cttcatcaag agacagctgg tggaaacccg gcagatcaca aagcacgtgg
     5701 cacagatcct ggactcccgg atgaacacta agtacgacga gaatgacaag ctgatccggg
     5761 aagtgaaagt gatcaccctg aagtccaagc tggtgtccga tttccggaag gatttccagt
     5821 tttacaaagt gcgcgagatc aacaactacc accacgccca cgacgcctac ctgaacgccg
     5881 tcgtgggaac cgccctgatc aaaaagtacc ctaagctgga aagcgagttc gtgtacggcg
     5941 actacaaggt gtacgacgtg cggaagatga tcgccaagag cgagcaggaa atcggcaagg
     6001 ctaccgccaa gtacttcttc tacagcaaca tcatgaactt tttcaagacc gagattaccc
     6061 tggccaacgg cgagatccgg aagcggcctc tgatcgagac aaacggcgaa accggggaga
     6121 tcgtgtggga taagggccgg gattttgcca ccgtgcggaa agtgctgagc atgccccaag
     6181 tgaatatcgt gaaaaagacc gaggtgcaga caggcggctt cagcaaagag tctatcctgc
     6241 ccaagaggaa cagcgataag ctgatcgcca gaaagaagga ctgggaccct aagaagtacg
     6301 gcggcttcga cagccccacc gtggcctatt ctgtgctggt ggtggccaaa gtggaaaagg
     6361 gcaagtccaa gaaactgaag agtgtgaaag agctgctggg gatcaccatc atggaaagaa
     6421 gcagcttcga gaagaatccc atcgactttc tggaagccaa gggctacaaa gaagtgaaaa
     6481 aggacctgat catcaagctg cctaagtact ccctgttcga gctggaaaac ggccggaaga
     6541 gaatgctggc ctctgccggc gaactgcaga agggaaacga actggccctg ccctccaaat
     6601 atgtgaactt cctgtacctg gccagccact atgagaagct gaagggctcc cccgaggata
     6661 atgagcagaa acagctgttt gtggaacagc acaagcacta cctggacgag atcatcgagc
     6721 agatcagcga gttctccaag agagtgatcc tggccgacgc taatctggac aaagtgctgt
     6781 ccgcctacaa caagcaccgg gataagccca tcagagagca ggccgagaat atcatccacc
     6841 tgtttaccct gaccaatctg ggagcccctg ccgccttcaa gtactttgac accaccatcg
     6901 accggaagag gtacaccagc accaaagagg tgctggacgc caccctgatc caccagagca
     6961 tcaccggcct gtacgagaca cggatcgacc tgtctcagct gggaggcgac aaaaggccgg
     7021 cggccacgaa aaaggccggc caggcaaaaa agaaaaagta agaattccta gagctcgctg
     7081 atcagcctcg actgtgcctt ctagttgcca gccatctgtt gtttgcccct cccccgtgcc
     7141 ttccttgacc ctggaaggtg ccactcccac tgtcctttcc taataaaatg aggaaattgc
     7201 atcgcattgt ctgagtaggt gtcattctat tctggggggt ggggtggggc aggacagcaa
     7261 gggggaggat tgggaagaga atagcaggca tgctggggag cggccgcagg aacccctagt
     7321 gatggagttg gccactccct ctctgcgcgc tcgctcgctc actgaggccg ggcgaccaaa
     7381 ggtcgcccga cgcccgggct ttgcccgggc ggcctcagtg agcgagcgag cgcgcagctg
     7441 cctgcagggg cgcctgatgc ggtattttct ccttacgcat ctgtgcggta tttcacaccg
     7501 catannnnnn nnnnnnnnnn nnnnnnnnnn nnnnnnnnnn nnnnnnnnnn nnnnnnnnnn
     7561 nnnnnnnnnn nnnnnnnnnn nnnnnnnnnn nnnnnnnnnt nnnnnnnnnn nnnnnnnnnn
     7621 nnnnnnnnnn nnnnnnnnnn nnnnnncnnn nnnnnnnnnn nnnnnnnnnn nnnnnnnnnn
     7681 nnnnnnnnnn nnnnnnnnnn nnnnnnnnnn nnnnnnnnnn nnnnnnnnnn nnnnnnnnnn
     7741 nnnnnnnnnn nnnnnnnnnn nnnnnnnnnn nnnnnnnnnn nnnnnnnncc tttgacgttg
     7801 gagtccacgt tctttaatag tggactcttg ttccaaactg gaacaacact caactctatc
     7861 tcgggctatt cttttgattt ataagggatt ttgccgattt cggtctattg gttaaaaaat
     7921 gagctgattt aacaaaaatt taacgcgaat tttaacaaaa tattaacgtt tacaatttta
     7981 tggtgcactc tcagtacaat ctgctctgat gccgcatagt taagccagcc ccgacacccg
     8041 ccaacacccg ctgacgcgcc ctgacgggct tgtctgctcc cggcatccgc ttacagacaa
     8101 gctgtgaccg tctccgggag ctgcatgtgt cagaggtttt caccgtcatc accgaaacgc
     8161 gcgagacgaa agggcctcgt gatacgccta tttttatagg ttaatgtcat gataataatg
     8221 gtttcttaga cgtcaggtgg cacttttcgg ggaaatgtgc gcggaacccc tatttgttta
     8281 tttttctaaa tacattcaaa tatgtatccg ctcatgagac aataaccctg ataaatgctt
     8341 caataatatt gaaaaaggaa gagtatgagt attcaacatt tccgtgtcgc ccttattccc
     8401 ttttttgcgg cattttgcct tcctgttttt gctcacccag aaacgctggt gaaagtaaaa
     8461 gatgctgaag atcagttggg tgcacga
//
