# Supplementary material for: SeqVerify: An accessible analysis tool for cell line genomic integrity, contamination, and gene editing outcomes
Source: Stem Cell Reports. 2024 Sep 12;19(10):1505–15. doi: 10.1016/j.stemcr.2024.08.004 (PMC11561455; doi:10.1016/j.stemcr.2024.08.004)
Supplement: File S4. Plasmid sequences [file mmc4.zip › Supplementary_File_4_Plasmid_sequences/REC8_cterm_sgRNA_1.gb]

LOCUS       REC8_cterm_sgRNA_1      8487 bp ds-DNA     circular     17-SEP-2020
DEFINITION  .
FEATURES             Location/Qualifiers
     source          1..8487
                     /label="source"
                     /ApEinfo_revcolor="#b1ff67"
                     /ApEinfo_fwdcolor="#b1ff67"
     primer_bind     1..21
                     /label="hU6-F"
                     /ApEinfo_revcolor="#d59687"
                     /ApEinfo_fwdcolor="#d59687"
     promoter        1..241
                     /label="U6 promoter"
                     /ApEinfo_revcolor="#ff9ccd"
                     /ApEinfo_fwdcolor="#ff9ccd"
     primer_bind     172..191
                     /label="LKO.1 5'"
                     /ApEinfo_revcolor="#75c6a9"
                     /ApEinfo_fwdcolor="#75c6a9"
     primer          246..270
                     /label="MPS061-REC8_cterm sgRNA_1 FWD"
                     /note="sequence: caccGCCGGGGCCCAGATTCCACTG"
                     /ApEinfo_revcolor="#b4abac"
                     /ApEinfo_fwdcolor="#b4abac"
     primer          complement(250..274)
                     /label="MPS062-REC8_cterm sgRNA_1 REV"
                     /note="sequence: aaacCAGTGGAATCTGGGCCCCGGC"
                     /ApEinfo_revcolor="#85dae9"
                     /ApEinfo_fwdcolor="#85dae9"
     misc_feature    251..270
                     /label="Guide"
                     /ApEinfo_revcolor="#7ea7d8"
                     /ApEinfo_fwdcolor="#7ea7d8"
     misc_RNA        271..346
                     /label="gRNA scaffold"
                     /ApEinfo_revcolor="#ffef86"
                     /ApEinfo_fwdcolor="#ffef86"
     enhancer        443..728
                     /label="CMV enhancer"
                     /ApEinfo_revcolor="#75c6a9"
                     /ApEinfo_fwdcolor="#75c6a9"
     promoter        730..986
                     /label="chicken beta-actin promoter"
                     /ApEinfo_revcolor="#75c6a9"
                     /ApEinfo_fwdcolor="#75c6a9"
     intron          987..1214
                     /label="hybrid intron"
                     /ApEinfo_revcolor="#d6b295"
                     /ApEinfo_fwdcolor="#d6b295"
     regulatory      1226..1235
                     /label="vertebrate consensus sequence for strong initiation of translation (Kozak, 1987)"
                     /ApEinfo_revcolor="#84b0dc"
                     /ApEinfo_fwdcolor="#84b0dc"
     CDS             1235..1300
                     /label="3xFLAG"
                     /ApEinfo_revcolor="#ffef86"
                     /ApEinfo_fwdcolor="#ffef86"
     CDS             1307..1327
                     /label="SV40 NLS"
                     /ApEinfo_revcolor="#d6b295"
                     /ApEinfo_fwdcolor="#d6b295"
     CDS             1352..5452
                     /label="Cas9"
                     /ApEinfo_revcolor="#faac61"
                     /ApEinfo_fwdcolor="#faac61"
     CDS             5453..5500
                     /label="nucleoplasmin NLS"
                     /ApEinfo_revcolor="#85dae9"
                     /ApEinfo_fwdcolor="#85dae9"
     primer_bind     complement(5528..5545)
                     /label="BGH-rev"
                     /ApEinfo_revcolor="#f8d3a9"
                     /ApEinfo_fwdcolor="#f8d3a9"
     polyA_signal    5534..5741
                     /label="bGH poly(A) signal"
                     /ApEinfo_revcolor="#c7b0e3"
                     /ApEinfo_fwdcolor="#c7b0e3"
     repeat_region   5750..5879
                     /label="AAV2 ITR"
                     /ApEinfo_revcolor="#b7e6d7"
                     /ApEinfo_fwdcolor="#b7e6d7"
     repeat_region   5750..5890
                     /label="AAV2 ITR"
                     /ApEinfo_revcolor="#ff9ccd"
                     /ApEinfo_fwdcolor="#ff9ccd"
     rep_origin      5965..6420
                     /label="f1 ori"
                     /ApEinfo_revcolor="#ffef86"
                     /ApEinfo_fwdcolor="#ffef86"
     primer_bind     complement(6052..6071)
                     /label="F1ori-R"
                     /ApEinfo_revcolor="#d59687"
                     /ApEinfo_fwdcolor="#d59687"
     primer_bind     6262..6283
                     /label="F1ori-F"
                     /ApEinfo_revcolor="#9eafd2"
                     /ApEinfo_fwdcolor="#9eafd2"
     primer_bind     complement(6437..6456)
                     /label="pRS-marker"
                     /ApEinfo_revcolor="#85dae9"
                     /ApEinfo_fwdcolor="#85dae9"
     primer_bind     6556..6578
                     /label="pGEX 3'"
                     /ApEinfo_revcolor="#75c6a9"
                     /ApEinfo_fwdcolor="#75c6a9"
     primer_bind     complement(6616..6634)
                     /label="pBRforEco"
                     /ApEinfo_revcolor="#b7e6d7"
                     /ApEinfo_fwdcolor="#b7e6d7"
     promoter        6702..6806
                     /label="AmpR promoter"
                     /ApEinfo_revcolor="#d59687"
                     /ApEinfo_fwdcolor="#d59687"
     CDS             6807..7667
                     /label="AmpR"
                     /ApEinfo_revcolor="#f8d3a9"
                     /ApEinfo_fwdcolor="#f8d3a9"
     primer_bind     complement(7025..7044)
                     /label="Amp-R"
                     /ApEinfo_revcolor="#faac61"
                     /ApEinfo_fwdcolor="#faac61"
     rep_origin      7838..8426
                     /label="ori"
                     /ApEinfo_revcolor="#ffef86"
                     /ApEinfo_fwdcolor="#ffef86"
     primer_bind     8327..8346
                     /label="pBR322ori-F"
                     /ApEinfo_revcolor="#ffef86"
                     /ApEinfo_fwdcolor="#ffef86"
ORIGIN
        1 gagggcctat ttcccatgat tccttcatat ttgcatatac gatacaaggc tgttagagag
       61 ataattggaa ttaatttgac tgtaaacaca aagatattag tacaaaatac gtgacgtaga
      121 aagtaataat ttcttgggta gtttgcagtt ttaaaattat gttttaaaat ggactatcat
      181 atgcttaccg taacttgaaa gtatttcgat ttcttggctt tatatatctt gtggaaagga
      241 cgaaacaccG CCGGGGCCCA GATTCCACTG gttttagagc tagaaatagc aagttaaaat
      301 aaggctagtc cgttatcaac ttgaaaaagt ggcaccgagt cggtgctttt ttgttttaga
      361 gctagaaata gcaagttaaa ataaggctag tccgttttta gcgcgtgcgc caattctgca
      421 gacaaatggc tctagaggta cccgttacat aacttacggt aaatggcccg cctggctgac
      481 cgcccaacga cccccgccca ttgacgtcaa tagtaacgcc aatagggact ttccattgac
      541 gtcaatgggt ggagtattta cggtaaactg cccacttggc agtacatcaa gtgtatcata
      601 tgccaagtac gccccctatt gacgtcaatg acggtaaatg gcccgcctgg cattgtgccc
      661 agtacatgac cttatgggac tttcctactt ggcagtacat ctacgtatta gtcatcgcta
      721 ttaccatggt cgaggtgagc cccacgttct gcttcactct ccccatctcc cccccctccc
      781 cacccccaat tttgtattta tttatttttt aattattttg tgcagcgatg ggggcggggg
      841 gggggggggg gcggggcgag gggcggggcg gggcgaggcg gagaggtgcg gcggcagcca
      901 atcagagcgg cgcgctccga aagtttcctt ttatggcgag gcggcggcgg cggcggccct
      961 ataaaaagcg aagcgcgcgg cgggcgggag tcgctgcgcg ctgccttcgc cccgtgcccc
     1021 gctccgccgc cgcctcgcgc cgcccgcccc ggctctgact gaccgcgtta ctcccacagg
     1081 tgagcgggcg ggacggccct tctcctccgg gctgtaatta gctgagcaag aggtaagggt
     1141 ttaagggatg gttggttggt ggggtattaa tgtttaatta cctggagcac ctgcctgaaa
     1201 tcactttttt tcaggttgga ccggtgccac catggactat aaggaccacg acggagacta
     1261 caaggatcat gatattgatt acaaagacga tgacgataag atggccccaa agaagaagcg
     1321 gaaggtcggt atccacggag tcccagcagc cgacaagaag tacagcatcg gcctggacat
     1381 cggcaccaac tctgtgggct gggccgtgat caccgacgag tacaaggtgc ccagcaagaa
     1441 attcaaggtg ctgggcaaca ccgaccggca cagcatcaag aagaacctga tcggagccct
     1501 gctgttcgac agcggcgaaa cagccgaggc cacccggctg aagagaaccg ccagaagaag
     1561 atacaccaga cggaagaacc ggatctgcta tctgcaagag atcttcagca acgagatggc
     1621 caaggtggac gacagcttct tccacagact ggaagagtcc ttcctggtgg aagaggataa
     1681 gaagcacgag cggcacccca tcttcggcaa catcgtggac gaggtggcct accacgagaa
     1741 gtaccccacc atctaccacc tgagaaagaa actggtggac agcaccgaca aggccgacct
     1801 gcggctgatc tatctggccc tggcccacat gatcaagttc cggggccact tcctgatcga
     1861 gggcgacctg aaccccgaca acagcgacgt ggacaagctg ttcatccagc tggtgcagac
     1921 ctacaaccag ctgttcgagg aaaaccccat caacgccagc ggcgtggacg ccaaggccat
     1981 cctgtctgcc agactgagca agagcagacg gctggaaaat ctgatcgccc agctgcccgg
     2041 cgagaagaag aatggcctgt tcggaaacct gattgccctg agcctgggcc tgacccccaa
     2101 cttcaagagc aacttcgacc tggccgagga tgccaaactg cagctgagca aggacaccta
     2161 cgacgacgac ctggacaacc tgctggccca gatcggcgac cagtacgccg acctgtttct
     2221 ggccgccaag aacctgtccg acgccatcct gctgagcgac atcctgagag tgaacaccga
     2281 gatcaccaag gcccccctga gcgcctctat gatcaagaga tacgacgagc accaccagga
     2341 cctgaccctg ctgaaagctc tcgtgcggca gcagctgcct gagaagtaca aagagatttt
     2401 cttcgaccag agcaagaacg gctacgccgg ctacattgac ggcggagcca gccaggaaga
     2461 gttctacaag ttcatcaagc ccatcctgga aaagatggac ggcaccgagg aactgctcgt
     2521 gaagctgaac agagaggacc tgctgcggaa gcagcggacc ttcgacaacg gcagcatccc
     2581 ccaccagatc cacctgggag agctgcacgc cattctgcgg cggcaggaag atttttaccc
     2641 attcctgaag gacaaccggg aaaagatcga gaagatcctg accttccgca tcccctacta
     2701 cgtgggccct ctggccaggg gaaacagcag attcgcctgg atgaccagaa agagcgagga
     2761 aaccatcacc ccctggaact tcgaggaagt ggtggacaag ggcgcttccg cccagagctt
     2821 catcgagcgg atgaccaact tcgataagaa cctgcccaac gagaaggtgc tgcccaagca
     2881 cagcctgctg tacgagtact tcaccgtgta taacgagctg accaaagtga aatacgtgac
     2941 cgagggaatg agaaagcccg ccttcctgag cggcgagcag aaaaaggcca tcgtggacct
     3001 gctgttcaag accaaccgga aagtgaccgt gaagcagctg aaagaggact acttcaagaa
     3061 aatcgagtgc ttcgactccg tggaaatctc cggcgtggaa gatcggttca acgcctccct
     3121 gggcacatac cacgatctgc tgaaaattat caaggacaag gacttcctgg acaatgagga
     3181 aaacgaggac attctggaag atatcgtgct gaccctgaca ctgtttgagg acagagagat
     3241 gatcgaggaa cggctgaaaa cctatgccca cctgttcgac gacaaagtga tgaagcagct
     3301 gaagcggcgg agatacaccg gctggggcag gctgagccgg aagctgatca acggcatccg
     3361 ggacaagcag tccggcaaga caatcctgga tttcctgaag tccgacggct tcgccaacag
     3421 aaacttcatg cagctgatcc acgacgacag cctgaccttt aaagaggaca tccagaaagc
     3481 ccaggtgtcc ggccagggcg atagcctgca cgagcacatt gccaatctgg ccggcagccc
     3541 cgccattaag aagggcatcc tgcagacagt gaaggtggtg gacgagctcg tgaaagtgat
     3601 gggccggcac aagcccgaga acatcgtgat cgaaatggcc agagagaacc agaccaccca
     3661 gaagggacag aagaacagcc gcgagagaat gaagcggatc gaagagggca tcaaagagct
     3721 gggcagccag atcctgaaag aacaccccgt ggaaaacacc cagctgcaga acgagaagct
     3781 gtacctgtac tacctgcaga atgggcggga tatgtacgtg gaccaggaac tggacatcaa
     3841 ccggctgtcc gactacgatg tggaccatat cgtgcctcag agctttctga aggacgactc
     3901 catcgacaac aaggtgctga ccagaagcga caagaaccgg ggcaagagcg acaacgtgcc
     3961 ctccgaagag gtcgtgaaga agatgaagaa ctactggcgg cagctgctga acgccaagct
     4021 gattacccag agaaagttcg acaatctgac caaggccgag agaggcggcc tgagcgaact
     4081 ggataaggcc ggcttcatca agagacagct ggtggaaacc cggcagatca caaagcacgt
     4141 ggcacagatc ctggactccc ggatgaacac taagtacgac gagaatgaca agctgatccg
     4201 ggaagtgaaa gtgatcaccc tgaagtccaa gctggtgtcc gatttccgga aggatttcca
     4261 gttttacaaa gtgcgcgaga tcaacaacta ccaccacgcc cacgacgcct acctgaacgc
     4321 cgtcgtggga accgccctga tcaaaaagta ccctaagctg gaaagcgagt tcgtgtacgg
     4381 cgactacaag gtgtacgacg tgcggaagat gatcgccaag agcgagcagg aaatcggcaa
     4441 ggctaccgcc aagtacttct tctacagcaa catcatgaac tttttcaaga ccgagattac
     4501 cctggccaac ggcgagatcc ggaagcggcc tctgatcgag acaaacggcg aaaccgggga
     4561 gatcgtgtgg gataagggcc gggattttgc caccgtgcgg aaagtgctga gcatgcccca
     4621 agtgaatatc gtgaaaaaga ccgaggtgca gacaggcggc ttcagcaaag agtctatcct
     4681 gcccaagagg aacagcgata agctgatcgc cagaaagaag gactgggacc ctaagaagta
     4741 cggcggcttc gacagcccca ccgtggccta ttctgtgctg gtggtggcca aagtggaaaa
     4801 gggcaagtcc aagaaactga agagtgtgaa agagctgctg gggatcacca tcatggaaag
     4861 aagcagcttc gagaagaatc ccatcgactt tctggaagcc aagggctaca aagaagtgaa
     4921 aaaggacctg atcatcaagc tgcctaagta ctccctgttc gagctggaaa acggccggaa
     4981 gagaatgctg gcctctgccg gcgaactgca gaagggaaac gaactggccc tgccctccaa
     5041 atatgtgaac ttcctgtacc tggccagcca ctatgagaag ctgaagggct cccccgagga
     5101 taatgagcag aaacagctgt ttgtggaaca gcacaagcac tacctggacg agatcatcga
     5161 gcagatcagc gagttctcca agagagtgat cctggccgac gctaatctgg acaaagtgct
     5221 gtccgcctac aacaagcacc gggataagcc catcagagag caggccgaga atatcatcca
     5281 cctgtttacc ctgaccaatc tgggagcccc tgccgccttc aagtactttg acaccaccat
     5341 cgaccggaag aggtacacca gcaccaaaga ggtgctggac gccaccctga tccaccagag
     5401 catcaccggc ctgtacgaga cacggatcga cctgtctcag ctgggaggcg acaaaaggcc
     5461 ggcggccacg aaaaaggccg gccaggcaaa aaagaaaaag taagaattcc tagagctcgc
     5521 tgatcagcct cgactgtgcc ttctagttgc cagccatctg ttgtttgccc ctcccccgtg
     5581 ccttccttga ccctggaagg tgccactccc actgtccttt cctaataaaa tgaggaaatt
     5641 gcatcgcatt gtctgagtag gtgtcattct attctggggg gtggggtggg gcaggacagc
     5701 aagggggagg attgggaaga gaatagcagg catgctgggg agcggccgca ggaaccccta
     5761 gtgatggagt tggccactcc ctctctgcgc gctcgctcgc tcactgaggc cgggcgacca
     5821 aaggtcgccc gacgcccggg ctttgcccgg gcggcctcag tgagcgagcg agcgcgcagc
     5881 tgcctgcagg ggcgcctgat gcggtatttt ctccttacgc atctgtgcgg tatttcacac
     5941 cgcatannnn nnnnnnnnnn nnnnnnnnnn nnnnnnnnnn nnnnnnnnnn nnnnnnnnnn
     6001 nnnnnnnnnn nnnnnnnnnn nnnnnnnnnn nnnnnnnnnn ntnnnnnnnn nnnnnnnnnn
     6061 nnnnnnnnnn nnnnnnnnnn nnnnnnnncn nnnnnnnnnn nnnnnnnnnn nnnnnnnnnn
     6121 nnnnnnnnnn nnnnnnnnnn nnnnnnnnnn nnnnnnnnnn nnnnnnnnnn nnnnnnnnnn
     6181 nnnnnnnnnn nnnnnnnnnn nnnnnnnnnn nnnnnnnnnn nnnnnnnnnn cctttgacgt
     6241 tggagtccac gttctttaat agtggactct tgttccaaac tggaacaaca ctcaactcta
     6301 tctcgggcta ttcttttgat ttataaggga ttttgccgat ttcggtctat tggttaaaaa
     6361 atgagctgat ttaacaaaaa tttaacgcga attttaacaa aatattaacg tttacaattt
     6421 tatggtgcac tctcagtaca atctgctctg atgccgcata gttaagccag ccccgacacc
     6481 cgccaacacc cgctgacgcg ccctgacggg cttgtctgct cccggcatcc gcttacagac
     6541 aagctgtgac cgtctccggg agctgcatgt gtcagaggtt ttcaccgtca tcaccgaaac
     6601 gcgcgagacg aaagggcctc gtgatacgcc tatttttata ggttaatgtc atgataataa
     6661 tggtttctta gacgtcaggt ggcacttttc ggggaaatgt gcgcggaacc cctatttgtt
     6721 tatttttcta aatacattca aatatgtatc cgctcatgag acaataaccc tgataaatgc
     6781 ttcaataata ttgaaaaagg aagagtatga gtattcaaca tttccgtgtc gcccttattc
     6841 ccttttttgc ggcattttgc cttcctgttt ttgctcaccc agaaacgctg gtgaaagtaa
     6901 aagatgctga agatcagttg ggtgcacgag tgggttacat cgaactggat ctcaacagcg
     6961 gtaagatcct tgagagtttt cgccccgaag aacgttttcc aatgatgagc acttttaaag
     7021 ttctgctatg tggcgcggta ttatcccgta ttgacgccgg gcaagagcaa ctcggtcgcc
     7081 gcatacacta ttctcagaat gacttggttg agtactcacc agtcacagaa aagcatctta
     7141 cggatggcat gacagtaaga gaattatgca gtgctgccat aaccatgagt gataacactg
     7201 cggccaactt acttctgaca acgatcggag gaccgaagga gctaaccgct tttttgcaca
     7261 acatggggga tcatgtaact cgccttgatc gttgggaacc ggagctgaat gaagccatac
     7321 caaacgacga gcgtgacacc acgatgcctg tagcaatggc aacaacgttg cgcaaactat
     7381 taactggcga actacttact ctagcttccc ggcaacaatt aatagactgg atggaggcgg
     7441 ataaagttgc aggaccactt ctgcgctcgg cccttccggc tggctggttt attgctgata
     7501 aatctggagc cggtgagcgt ggaagccgcg gtatcattgc agcactgggg ccagatggta
     7561 agccctcccg tatcgtagtt atctacacga cggggagtca ggcaactatg gatgaacgaa
     7621 atagacagat cgctgagata ggtgcctcac tgattaagca ttggtaactg tcagaccaag
     7681 tttactcata tatactttag attgatttaa aacttcattt ttaatttaaa aggatctagg
     7741 tgaagatcct ttttgataat ctcatgacca aaatccctta acgtgagttt tcgttccact
     7801 gagcgtcaga ccccgtagaa aagatcaaag gatcttcttg agatcctttt tttctgcgcg
     7861 taatctgctg cttgcaaaca aaaaaaccac cgctaccagc ggtggtttgt ttgccggatc
     7921 aagagctacc aactcttttt ccgaaggtaa ctggcttcag cagagcgcag ataccaaata
     7981 ctgttcttct agtgtagccg tagttaggcc accacttcaa gaactctgta gcaccgccta
     8041 catacctcgc tctgctaatc ctgttaccag tggctgctgc cagtggcgat aagtcgtgtc
     8101 ttaccgggtt ggactcaaga cgatagttac cggataaggc gcagcggtcg ggctgaacgg
     8161 ggggttcgtg cacacagccc agcttggagc gaacgaccta caccgaactg agatacctac
     8221 agcgtgagct atgagaaagc gccacgcttc ccgaagggag aaaggcggac aggtatccgg
     8281 taagcggcag ggtcggaaca ggagagcgca cgagggagct tccaggggga aacgcctggt
     8341 atctttatag tcctgtcggg tttcgccacc tctgacttga gcgtcgattt ttgtgatgct
     8401 cgtcaggggg gcggagccta tggaaaaacg ccagcaacgc ggccttttta cggttcctgg
     8461 ccttttgctg gccttttgct cacatgt
//
