# Supplementary material for: SeqVerify: An accessible analysis tool for cell line genomic integrity, contamination, and gene editing outcomes
Source: Stem Cell Reports. 2024 Sep 12;19(10):1505–15. doi: 10.1016/j.stemcr.2024.08.004 (PMC11561455; doi:10.1016/j.stemcr.2024.08.004)
Supplement: File S4. Plasmid sequences [file mmc4.zip › Supplementary_File_4_Plasmid_sequences/DDX4_cterm_sgRNA3.gb]

LOCUS       DDX4_cterm_sgRNA3       8487 bp ds-DNA     circular     28-AUG-2020
DEFINITION  .
FEATURES             Location/Qualifiers
     source          1..8487
                     /label="source"
                     /ApEinfo_revcolor="#b1ff67"
                     /ApEinfo_fwdcolor="#b1ff67"
     primer_bind     1..21
                     /label="hU6-F"
                     /ApEinfo_revcolor="#d59687"
                     /ApEinfo_fwdcolor="#d59687"
     promoter        1..241
                     /label="U6 promoter"
                     /ApEinfo_revcolor="#ff9ccd"
                     /ApEinfo_fwdcolor="#ff9ccd"
     primer_bind     172..191
                     /label="LKO.1 5'"
                     /ApEinfo_revcolor="#75c6a9"
                     /ApEinfo_fwdcolor="#75c6a9"
     primer          246..270
                     /label="DDX4_cterm_sgRNA3 FWD"
                     /note="sequence: caccGCAAAACATCCTTCAAGTCTG"
                     /ApEinfo_revcolor="#d59687"
                     /ApEinfo_fwdcolor="#d59687"
     primer          complement(250..274)
                     /label="DDX4_cterm_sgRNA3 REV"
                     /note="sequence: aaacCAGACTTGAAGGATGTTTTGC"
                     /ApEinfo_revcolor="#c6c9d1"
                     /ApEinfo_fwdcolor="#c6c9d1"
     misc_feature    251..270
                     /label="Guide"
                     /ApEinfo_revcolor="#7ea7d8"
                     /ApEinfo_fwdcolor="#7ea7d8"
     misc_RNA        271..346
                     /label="gRNA scaffold"
                     /ApEinfo_revcolor="#ffef86"
                     /ApEinfo_fwdcolor="#ffef86"
     enhancer        443..728
                     /label="CMV enhancer"
                     /ApEinfo_revcolor="#75c6a9"
                     /ApEinfo_fwdcolor="#75c6a9"
     promoter        730..986
                     /label="chicken beta-actin promoter"
                     /ApEinfo_revcolor="#75c6a9"
                     /ApEinfo_fwdcolor="#75c6a9"
     intron          987..1214
                     /label="hybrid intron"
                     /ApEinfo_revcolor="#d6b295"
                     /ApEinfo_fwdcolor="#d6b295"
     regulatory      1226..1235
                     /label="vertebrate consensus sequence for strong initiation of translation (Kozak, 1987)"
                     /ApEinfo_revcolor="#84b0dc"
                     /ApEinfo_fwdcolor="#84b0dc"
     CDS             1235..1300
                     /label="3xFLAG"
                     /ApEinfo_revcolor="#ffef86"
                     /ApEinfo_fwdcolor="#ffef86"
     CDS             1307..1327
                     /label="SV40 NLS"
                     /ApEinfo_revcolor="#d6b295"
                     /ApEinfo_fwdcolor="#d6b295"
     CDS             1352..5452
                     /label="Cas9"
                     /ApEinfo_revcolor="#faac61"
                     /ApEinfo_fwdcolor="#faac61"
     CDS             5453..5500
                     /label="nucleoplasmin NLS"
                     /ApEinfo_revcolor="#85dae9"
                     /ApEinfo_fwdcolor="#85dae9"
     primer_bind     complement(5528..5545)
                     /label="BGH-rev"
                     /ApEinfo_revcolor="#f8d3a9"
                     /ApEinfo_fwdcolor="#f8d3a9"
     polyA_signal    5534..5741
                     /label="bGH poly(A) signal"
                     /ApEinfo_revcolor="#c7b0e3"
                     /ApEinfo_fwdcolor="#c7b0e3"
     repeat_region   5750..5879
                     /label="AAV2 ITR"
                     /ApEinfo_revcolor="#b7e6d7"
                     /ApEinfo_fwdcolor="#b7e6d7"
     repeat_region   5750..5890
                     /label="AAV2 ITR"
                     /ApEinfo_revcolor="#ff9ccd"
                     /ApEinfo_fwdcolor="#ff9ccd"
     rep_origin      5965..6420
                     /label="f1 ori"
                     /ApEinfo_revcolor="#ffef86"
                     /ApEinfo_fwdcolor="#ffef86"
     primer_bind     complement(6052..6071)
                     /label="F1ori-R"
                     /ApEinfo_revcolor="#d59687"
                     /ApEinfo_fwdcolor="#d59687"
     primer_bind     6262..6283
                     /label="F1ori-F"
                     /ApEinfo_revcolor="#9eafd2"
                     /ApEinfo_fwdcolor="#9eafd2"
     primer_bind     complement(6437..6456)
                     /label="pRS-marker"
                     /ApEinfo_revcolor="#85dae9"
                     /ApEinfo_fwdcolor="#85dae9"
     primer_bind     6556..6578
                     /label="pGEX 3'"
                     /ApEinfo_revcolor="#75c6a9"
                     /ApEinfo_fwdcolor="#75c6a9"
     primer_bind     complement(6616..6634)
                     /label="pBRforEco"
                     /ApEinfo_revcolor="#b7e6d7"
                     /ApEinfo_fwdcolor="#b7e6d7"
     promoter        6702..6806
                     /label="AmpR promoter"
                     /ApEinfo_revcolor="#d59687"
                     /ApEinfo_fwdcolor="#d59687"
     CDS             6807..7667
                     /label="AmpR"
                     /ApEinfo_revcolor="#f8d3a9"
                     /ApEinfo_fwdcolor="#f8d3a9"
     primer_bind     complement(7025..7044)
                     /label="Amp-R"
                     /ApEinfo_revcolor="#faac61"
                     /ApEinfo_fwdcolor="#faac61"
     rep_origin      7838..8426
                     /label="ori"
                     /ApEinfo_revcolor="#ffef86"
                     /ApEinfo_fwdcolor="#ffef86"
     primer_bind     8327..8346
                     /label="pBR322ori-F"
                     /ApEinfo_revcolor="#ffef86"
                     /ApEinfo_fwdcolor="#ffef86"
ORIGIN
        1 gagggcctat ttcccatgat tccttcatat ttgcatatac gatacaaggc tgttagagag
       61 ataattggaa ttaatttgac tgtaaacaca aagatattag tacaaaatac gtgacgtaga
      121 aagtaataat ttcttgggta gtttgcagtt ttaaaattat gttttaaaat ggactatcat
      181 atgcttaccg taacttgaaa gtatttcgat ttcttggctt tatatatctt gtggaaagga
      241 cgaaacaccG CAAAACATCC TTCAAGTCTG gttttagagc tagaaatagc aagttaaaat
      301 aaggctagtc cgttatcaac ttgaaaaagt ggcaccgagt cggtgctttt ttgttttaga
      361 gctagaaata gcaagttaaa ataaggctag tccgttttta gcgcgtgcgc caattctgca
      421 gacaaatggc tctagaggta cccgttacat aacttacggt aaatggcccg cctggctgac
      481 cgcccaacga cccccgccca ttgacgtcaa tagtaacgcc aatagggact ttccattgac
      541 gtcaatgggt ggagtattta cggtaaactg cccacttggc agtacatcaa gtgtatcata
      601 tgccaagtac gccccctatt gacgtcaatg acggtaaatg gcccgcctgg cattgtgccc
      661 agtacatgac cttatgggac tttcctactt ggcagtacat ctacgtatta gtcatcgcta
      721 ttaccatggt cgaggtgagc cccacgttct gcttcactct ccccatctcc cccccctccc
      781 cacccccaat tttgtattta tttatttttt aattattttg tgcagcgatg ggggcggggg
      841 gggggggggg gcggggcgag gggcggggcg gggcgaggcg gagaggtgcg gcggcagcca
      901 atcagagcgg cgcgctccga aagtttcctt ttatggcgag gcggcggcgg cggcggccct
      961 ataaaaagcg aagcgcgcgg cgggcgggag tcgctgcgcg ctgccttcgc cccgtgcccc
     1021 gctccgccgc cgcctcgcgc cgcccgcccc ggctctgact gaccgcgtta ctcccacagg
     1081 tgagcgggcg ggacggccct tctcctccgg gctgtaatta gctgagcaag aggtaagggt
     1141 ttaagggatg gttggttggt ggggtattaa tgtttaatta cctggagcac ctgcctgaaa
     1201 tcactttttt tcaggttgga ccggtgccac catggactat aaggaccacg acggagacta
     1261 caaggatcat gatattgatt acaaagacga tgacgataag atggccccaa agaagaagcg
     1321 gaaggtcggt atccacggag tcccagcagc cgacaagaag tacagcatcg gcctggacat
     1381 cggcaccaac tctgtgggct gggccgtgat caccgacgag tacaaggtgc ccagcaagaa
     1441 attcaaggtg ctgggcaaca ccgaccggca cagcatcaag aagaacctga tcggagccct
     1501 gctgttcgac agcggcgaaa cagccgaggc cacccggctg aagagaaccg ccagaagaag
     1561 atacaccaga cggaagaacc ggatctgcta tctgcaagag atcttcagca acgagatggc
     1621 caaggtggac gacagcttct tccacagact ggaagagtcc ttcctggtgg aagaggataa
     1681 gaagcacgag cggcacccca tcttcggcaa catcgtggac gaggtggcct accacgagaa
     1741 gtaccccacc atctaccacc tgagaaagaa actggtggac agcaccgaca aggccgacct
     1801 gcggctgatc tatctggccc tggcccacat gatcaagttc cggggccact tcctgatcga
     1861 gggcgacctg aaccccgaca acagcgacgt ggacaagctg ttcatccagc tggtgcagac
     1921 ctacaaccag ctgttcgagg aaaaccccat caacgccagc ggcgtggacg ccaaggccat
     1981 cctgtctgcc agactgagca agagcagacg gctggaaaat ctgatcgccc agctgcccgg
     2041 cgagaagaag aatggcctgt tcggaaacct gattgccctg agcctgggcc tgacccccaa
     2101 cttcaagagc aacttcgacc tggccgagga tgccaaactg cagctgagca aggacaccta
     2161 cgacgacgac ctggacaacc tgctggccca gatcggcgac cagtacgccg acctgtttct
     2221 ggccgccaag aacctgtccg acgccatcct gctgagcgac atcctgagag tgaacaccga
     2281 gatcaccaag gcccccctga gcgcctctat gatcaagaga tacgacgagc accaccagga
     2341 cctgaccctg ctgaaagctc tcgtgcggca gcagctgcct gagaagtaca aagagatttt
     2401 cttcgaccag agcaagaacg gctacgccgg ctacattgac ggcggagcca gccaggaaga
     2461 gttctacaag ttcatcaagc ccatcctgga aaagatggac ggcaccgagg aactgctcgt
     2521 gaagctgaac agagaggacc tgctgcggaa gcagcggacc ttcgacaacg gcagcatccc
     2581 ccaccagatc cacctgggag agctgcacgc cattctgcgg cggcaggaag atttttaccc
     2641 attcctgaag gacaaccggg aaaagatcga gaagatcctg accttccgca tcccctacta
     2701 cgtgggccct ctggccaggg gaaacagcag attcgcctgg atgaccagaa agagcgagga
     2761 aaccatcacc ccctggaact tcgaggaagt ggtggacaag ggcgcttccg cccagagctt
     2821 catcgagcgg atgaccaact tcgataagaa cctgcccaac gagaaggtgc tgcccaagca
     2881 cagcctgctg tacgagtact tcaccgtgta taacgagctg accaaagtga aatacgtgac
     2941 cgagggaatg agaaagcccg ccttcctgag cggcgagcag aaaaaggcca tcgtggacct
     3001 gctgttcaag accaaccgga aagtgaccgt gaagcagctg aaagaggact acttcaagaa
     3061 aatcgagtgc ttcgactccg tggaaatctc cggcgtggaa gatcggttca acgcctccct
     3121 gggcacatac cacgatctgc tgaaaattat caaggacaag gacttcctgg acaatgagga
     3181 aaacgaggac attctggaag atatcgtgct gaccctgaca ctgtttgagg acagagagat
     3241 gatcgaggaa cggctgaaaa cctatgccca cctgttcgac gacaaagtga tgaagcagct
     3301 gaagcggcgg agatacaccg gctggggcag gctgagccgg aagctgatca acggcatccg
     3361 ggacaagcag tccggcaaga caatcctgga tttcctgaag tccgacggct tcgccaacag
     3421 aaacttcatg cagctgatcc acgacgacag cctgaccttt aaagaggaca tccagaaagc
     3481 ccaggtgtcc ggccagggcg atagcctgca cgagcacatt gccaatctgg ccggcagccc
     3541 cgccattaag aagggcatcc tgcagacagt gaaggtggtg gacgagctcg tgaaagtgat
     3601 gggccggcac aagcccgaga acatcgtgat cgaaatggcc agagagaacc agaccaccca
     3661 gaagggacag aagaacagcc gcgagagaat gaagcggatc gaagagggca tcaaagagct
     3721 gggcagccag atcctgaaag aacaccccgt ggaaaacacc cagctgcaga acgagaagct
     3781 gtacctgtac tacctgcaga atgggcggga tatgtacgtg gaccaggaac tggacatcaa
     3841 ccggctgtcc gactacgatg tggaccatat cgtgcctcag agctttctga aggacgactc
     3901 catcgacaac aaggtgctga ccagaagcga caagaaccgg ggcaagagcg acaacgtgcc
     3961 ctccgaagag gtcgtgaaga agatgaagaa ctactggcgg cagctgctga acgccaagct
     4021 gattacccag agaaagttcg acaatctgac caaggccgag agaggcggcc tgagcgaact
     4081 ggataaggcc ggcttcatca agagacagct ggtggaaacc cggcagatca caaagcacgt
     4141 ggcacagatc ctggactccc ggatgaacac taagtacgac gagaatgaca agctgatccg
     4201 ggaagtgaaa gtgatcaccc tgaagtccaa gctggtgtcc gatttccgga aggatttcca
     4261 gttttacaaa gtgcgcgaga tcaacaacta ccaccacgcc cacgacgcct acctgaacgc
     4321 cgtcgtggga accgccctga tcaaaaagta ccctaagctg gaaagcgagt tcgtgtacgg
     4381 cgactacaag gtgtacgacg tgcggaagat gatcgccaag agcgagcagg aaatcggcaa
     4441 ggctaccgcc aagtacttct tctacagcaa catcatgaac tttttcaaga ccgagattac
     4501 cctggccaac ggcgagatcc ggaagcggcc tctgatcgag acaaacggcg aaaccgggga
     4561 gatcgtgtgg gataagggcc gggattttgc caccgtgcgg aaagtgctga gcatgcccca
     4621 agtgaatatc gtgaaaaaga ccgaggtgca gacaggcggc ttcagcaaag agtctatcct
     4681 gcccaagagg aacagcgata agctgatcgc cagaaagaag gactgggacc ctaagaagta
     4741 cggcggcttc gacagcccca ccgtggccta ttctgtgctg gtggtggcca aagtggaaaa
     4801 gggcaagtcc aagaaactga agagtgtgaa agagctgctg gggatcacca tcatggaaag
     4861 aagcagcttc gagaagaatc ccatcgactt tctggaagcc aagggctaca aagaagtgaa
     4921 aaaggacctg atcatcaagc tgcctaagta ctccctgttc gagctggaaa acggccggaa
     4981 gagaatgctg gcctctgccg gcgaactgca gaagggaaac gaactggccc tgccctccaa
     5041 atatgtgaac ttcctgtacc tggccagcca ctatgagaag ctgaagggct cccccgagga
     5101 taatgagcag aaacagctgt ttgtggaaca gcacaagcac tacctggacg agatcatcga
     5161 gcagatcagc gagttctcca agagagtgat cctggccgac gctaatctgg acaaagtgct
     5221 gtccgcctac aacaagcacc gggataagcc catcagagag caggccgaga atatcatcca
     5281 cctgtttacc ctgaccaatc tgggagcccc tgccgccttc aagtactttg acaccaccat
     5341 cgaccggaag aggtacacca gcaccaaaga ggtgctggac gccaccctga tccaccagag
     5401 catcaccggc ctgtacgaga cacggatcga cctgtctcag ctgggaggcg acaaaaggcc
     5461 ggcggccacg aaaaaggccg gccaggcaaa aaagaaaaag taagaattcc tagagctcgc
     5521 tgatcagcct cgactgtgcc ttctagttgc cagccatctg ttgtttgccc ctcccccgtg
     5581 ccttccttga ccctggaagg tgccactccc actgtccttt cctaataaaa tgaggaaatt
     5641 gcatcgcatt gtctgagtag gtgtcattct attctggggg gtggggtggg gcaggacagc
     5701 aagggggagg attgggaaga gaatagcagg catgctgggg agcggccgca ggaaccccta
     5761 gtgatggagt tggccactcc ctctctgcgc gctcgctcgc tcactgaggc cgggcgacca
     5821 aaggtcgccc gacgcccggg ctttgcccgg gcggcctcag tgagcgagcg agcgcgcagc
     5881 tgcctgcagg ggcgcctgat gcggtatttt ctccttacgc atctgtgcgg tatttcacac
     5941 cgcatannnn nnnnnnnnnn nnnnnnnnnn nnnnnnnnnn nnnnnnnnnn nnnnnnnnnn
     6001 nnnnnnnnnn nnnnnnnnnn nnnnnnnnnn nnnnnnnnnn ntnnnnnnnn nnnnnnnnnn
     6061 nnnnnnnnnn nnnnnnnnnn nnnnnnnncn nnnnnnnnnn nnnnnnnnnn nnnnnnnnnn
     6121 nnnnnnnnnn nnnnnnnnnn nnnnnnnnnn nnnnnnnnnn nnnnnnnnnn nnnnnnnnnn
     6181 nnnnnnnnnn nnnnnnnnnn nnnnnnnnnn nnnnnnnnnn nnnnnnnnnn cctttgacgt
     6241 tggagtccac gttctttaat agtggactct tgttccaaac tggaacaaca ctcaactcta
     6301 tctcgggcta ttcttttgat ttataaggga ttttgccgat ttcggtctat tggttaaaaa
     6361 atgagctgat ttaacaaaaa tttaacgcga attttaacaa aatattaacg tttacaattt
     6421 tatggtgcac tctcagtaca atctgctctg atgccgcata gttaagccag ccccgacacc
     6481 cgccaacacc cgctgacgcg ccctgacggg cttgtctgct cccggcatcc gcttacagac
     6541 aagctgtgac cgtctccggg agctgcatgt gtcagaggtt ttcaccgtca tcaccgaaac
     6601 gcgcgagacg aaagggcctc gtgatacgcc tatttttata ggttaatgtc atgataataa
     6661 tggtttctta gacgtcaggt ggcacttttc ggggaaatgt gcgcggaacc cctatttgtt
     6721 tatttttcta aatacattca aatatgtatc cgctcatgag acaataaccc tgataaatgc
     6781 ttcaataata ttgaaaaagg aagagtatga gtattcaaca tttccgtgtc gcccttattc
     6841 ccttttttgc ggcattttgc cttcctgttt ttgctcaccc agaaacgctg gtgaaagtaa
     6901 aagatgctga agatcagttg ggtgcacgag tgggttacat cgaactggat ctcaacagcg
     6961 gtaagatcct tgagagtttt cgccccgaag aacgttttcc aatgatgagc acttttaaag
     7021 ttctgctatg tggcgcggta ttatcccgta ttgacgccgg gcaagagcaa ctcggtcgcc
     7081 gcatacacta ttctcagaat gacttggttg agtactcacc agtcacagaa aagcatctta
     7141 cggatggcat gacagtaaga gaattatgca gtgctgccat aaccatgagt gataacactg
     7201 cggccaactt acttctgaca acgatcggag gaccgaagga gctaaccgct tttttgcaca
     7261 acatggggga tcatgtaact cgccttgatc gttgggaacc ggagctgaat gaagccatac
     7321 caaacgacga gcgtgacacc acgatgcctg tagcaatggc aacaacgttg cgcaaactat
     7381 taactggcga actacttact ctagcttccc ggcaacaatt aatagactgg atggaggcgg
     7441 ataaagttgc aggaccactt ctgcgctcgg cccttccggc tggctggttt attgctgata
     7501 aatctggagc cggtgagcgt ggaagccgcg gtatcattgc agcactgggg ccagatggta
     7561 agccctcccg tatcgtagtt atctacacga cggggagtca ggcaactatg gatgaacgaa
     7621 atagacagat cgctgagata ggtgcctcac tgattaagca ttggtaactg tcagaccaag
     7681 tttactcata tatactttag attgatttaa aacttcattt ttaatttaaa aggatctagg
     7741 tgaagatcct ttttgataat ctcatgacca aaatccctta acgtgagttt tcgttccact
     7801 gagcgtcaga ccccgtagaa aagatcaaag gatcttcttg agatcctttt tttctgcgcg
     7861 taatctgctg cttgcaaaca aaaaaaccac cgctaccagc ggtggtttgt ttgccggatc
     7921 aagagctacc aactcttttt ccgaaggtaa ctggcttcag cagagcgcag ataccaaata
     7981 ctgttcttct agtgtagccg tagttaggcc accacttcaa gaactctgta gcaccgccta
     8041 catacctcgc tctgctaatc ctgttaccag tggctgctgc cagtggcgat aagtcgtgtc
     8101 ttaccgggtt ggactcaaga cgatagttac cggataaggc gcagcggtcg ggctgaacgg
     8161 ggggttcgtg cacacagccc agcttggagc gaacgaccta caccgaactg agatacctac
     8221 agcgtgagct atgagaaagc gccacgcttc ccgaagggag aaaggcggac aggtatccgg
     8281 taagcggcag ggtcggaaca ggagagcgca cgagggagct tccaggggga aacgcctggt
     8341 atctttatag tcctgtcggg tttcgccacc tctgacttga gcgtcgattt ttgtgatgct
     8401 cgtcaggggg gcggagccta tggaaaaacg ccagcaacgc ggccttttta cggttcctgg
     8461 ccttttgctg gccttttgct cacatgt
//
