# Supplementary material for: SeqVerify: An accessible analysis tool for cell line genomic integrity, contamination, and gene editing outcomes
Source: Stem Cell Reports. 2024 Sep 12;19(10):1505–15. doi: 10.1016/j.stemcr.2024.08.004 (PMC11561455; doi:10.1016/j.stemcr.2024.08.004)
Supplement: File S4. Plasmid sequences [file mmc4.zip › Supplementary_File_4_Plasmid_sequences/NANOS3_cterm_sgRNA1.gb]

LOCUS       pX330-U6-sgRNA_NANOS3   8487 bp ds-DNA     circular     06-OCT-2020
DEFINITION  .
SOURCE      synthetic DNA construct
  ORGANISM  synthetic DNA construct
COMMENT     Imported using the Genbank importer. File name:
            addgene-plasmid-42230-sequence-106034.gbk A human codon-optimized
            SpCas9 and chimeric guide RNA expression plasmid..
FEATURES             Location/Qualifiers
     source          1..8487
                     /label="source"
                     /ApEinfo_revcolor="#b1ff67"
                     /ApEinfo_fwdcolor="#b1ff67"
     primer_bind     1..21
                     /label="hU6-F"
                     /ApEinfo_revcolor="#d59687"
                     /ApEinfo_fwdcolor="#d59687"
     promoter        1..241
                     /label="U6 promoter"
                     /ApEinfo_revcolor="#ff9ccd"
                     /ApEinfo_fwdcolor="#ff9ccd"
     primer_bind     172..191
                     /label="LKO.1 5'"
                     /ApEinfo_revcolor="#75c6a9"
                     /ApEinfo_fwdcolor="#75c6a9"
     misc_RNA        271..346
                     /label="gRNA scaffold"
                     /ApEinfo_revcolor="#ffef86"
                     /ApEinfo_fwdcolor="#ffef86"
     enhancer        443..728
                     /label="CMV enhancer"
                     /ApEinfo_revcolor="#75c6a9"
                     /ApEinfo_fwdcolor="#75c6a9"
     promoter        730..986
                     /label="chicken beta-actin promoter"
                     /ApEinfo_revcolor="#75c6a9"
                     /ApEinfo_fwdcolor="#75c6a9"
     intron          987..1214
                     /label="hybrid intron"
                     /ApEinfo_revcolor="#d6b295"
                     /ApEinfo_fwdcolor="#d6b295"
     regulatory      1226..1235
                     /label="vertebrate consensus sequence for strong initiation of translation (Kozak, 1987)"
                     /ApEinfo_revcolor="#84b0dc"
                     /ApEinfo_fwdcolor="#84b0dc"
     CDS             1235..1300
                     /label="3xFLAG"
                     /ApEinfo_revcolor="#ffef86"
                     /ApEinfo_fwdcolor="#ffef86"
     CDS             1307..1327
                     /label="SV40 NLS"
                     /ApEinfo_revcolor="#d6b295"
                     /ApEinfo_fwdcolor="#d6b295"
     CDS             1352..5452
                     /label="Cas9"
                     /ApEinfo_revcolor="#faac61"
                     /ApEinfo_fwdcolor="#faac61"
     CDS             5453..5500
                     /label="nucleoplasmin NLS"
                     /ApEinfo_revcolor="#85dae9"
                     /ApEinfo_fwdcolor="#85dae9"
     primer_bind     complement(5528..5545)
                     /label="BGH-rev"
                     /ApEinfo_revcolor="#f8d3a9"
                     /ApEinfo_fwdcolor="#f8d3a9"
     polyA_signal    5534..5741
                     /label="bGH poly(A) signal"
                     /ApEinfo_revcolor="#c7b0e3"
                     /ApEinfo_fwdcolor="#c7b0e3"
     repeat_region   5750..5879
                     /label="AAV2 ITR"
                     /ApEinfo_revcolor="#b7e6d7"
                     /ApEinfo_fwdcolor="#b7e6d7"
     repeat_region   5750..5890
                     /label="AAV2 ITR"
                     /ApEinfo_revcolor="#ff9ccd"
                     /ApEinfo_fwdcolor="#ff9ccd"
     rep_origin      5965..6420
                     /label="f1 ori"
                     /ApEinfo_revcolor="#ffef86"
                     /ApEinfo_fwdcolor="#ffef86"
     primer_bind     complement(6052..6071)
                     /label="F1ori-R"
                     /ApEinfo_revcolor="#d59687"
                     /ApEinfo_fwdcolor="#d59687"
     primer_bind     6262..6283
                     /label="F1ori-F"
                     /ApEinfo_revcolor="#9eafd2"
                     /ApEinfo_fwdcolor="#9eafd2"
     primer_bind     complement(6437..6456)
                     /label="pRS-marker"
                     /ApEinfo_revcolor="#85dae9"
                     /ApEinfo_fwdcolor="#85dae9"
     primer_bind     6556..6578
                     /label="pGEX 3'"
                     /ApEinfo_revcolor="#75c6a9"
                     /ApEinfo_fwdcolor="#75c6a9"
     primer_bind     complement(6616..6634)
                     /label="pBRforEco"
                     /ApEinfo_revcolor="#b7e6d7"
                     /ApEinfo_fwdcolor="#b7e6d7"
     promoter        6702..6806
                     /label="AmpR promoter"
                     /ApEinfo_revcolor="#d59687"
                     /ApEinfo_fwdcolor="#d59687"
     CDS             6807..7667
                     /label="AmpR"
                     /ApEinfo_revcolor="#f8d3a9"
                     /ApEinfo_fwdcolor="#f8d3a9"
     primer_bind     complement(7025..7044)
                     /label="Amp-R"
                     /ApEinfo_revcolor="#faac61"
                     /ApEinfo_fwdcolor="#faac61"
     rep_origin      7838..8426
                     /label="ori"
                     /ApEinfo_revcolor="#ffef86"
                     /ApEinfo_fwdcolor="#ffef86"
     primer_bind     8327..8346
                     /label="pBR322ori-F"
                     /ApEinfo_revcolor="#ffef86"
                     /ApEinfo_fwdcolor="#ffef86"
ORIGIN
        1 gagggcctat ttcccatgat tccttcatat ttgcatatac gatacaaggc tgttagagag
       61 ataattggaa ttaatttgac tgtaaacaca aagatattag tacaaaatac gtgacgtaga
      121 aagtaataat ttcttgggta gtttgcagtt ttaaaattat gttttaaaat ggactatcat
      181 atgcttaccg taacttgaaa gtatttcgat ttcttggctt tatatatctt gtggaaagga
      241 cgaaacaccg AGCCTCCTAG GTGGACATGG gttttagagc tagaaatagc aagttaaaat
      301 aaggctagtc cgttatcaac ttgaaaaagt ggcaccgagt cggtgctttt ttgttttaga
      361 gctagaaata gcaagttaaa ataaggctag tccgttttta gcgcgtgcgc caattctgca
      421 gacaaatggc tctagaggta cccgttacat aacttacggt aaatggcccg cctggctgac
      481 cgcccaacga cccccgccca ttgacgtcaa tagtaacgcc aatagggact ttccattgac
      541 gtcaatgggt ggagtattta cggtaaactg cccacttggc agtacatcaa gtgtatcata
      601 tgccaagtac gccccctatt gacgtcaatg acggtaaatg gcccgcctgg cattgtgccc
      661 agtacatgac cttatgggac tttcctactt ggcagtacat ctacgtatta gtcatcgcta
      721 ttaccatggt cgaggtgagc cccacgttct gcttcactct ccccatctcc cccccctccc
      781 cacccccaat tttgtattta tttatttttt aattattttg tgcagcgatg ggggcggggg
      841 gggggggggg gcggggcgag gggcggggcg gggcgaggcg gagaggtgcg gcggcagcca
      901 atcagagcgg cgcgctccga aagtttcctt ttatggcgag gcggcggcgg cggcggccct
      961 ataaaaagcg aagcgcgcgg cgggcgggag tcgctgcgcg ctgccttcgc cccgtgcccc
     1021 gctccgccgc cgcctcgcgc cgcccgcccc ggctctgact gaccgcgtta ctcccacagg
     1081 tgagcgggcg ggacggccct tctcctccgg gctgtaatta gctgagcaag aggtaagggt
     1141 ttaagggatg gttggttggt ggggtattaa tgtttaatta cctggagcac ctgcctgaaa
     1201 tcactttttt tcaggttgga ccggtgccac catggactat aaggaccacg acggagacta
     1261 caaggatcat gatattgatt acaaagacga tgacgataag atggccccaa agaagaagcg
     1321 gaaggtcggt atccacggag tcccagcagc cgacaagaag tacagcatcg gcctggacat
     1381 cggcaccaac tctgtgggct gggccgtgat caccgacgag tacaaggtgc ccagcaagaa
     1441 attcaaggtg ctgggcaaca ccgaccggca cagcatcaag aagaacctga tcggagccct
     1501 gctgttcgac agcggcgaaa cagccgaggc cacccggctg aagagaaccg ccagaagaag
     1561 atacaccaga cggaagaacc ggatctgcta tctgcaagag atcttcagca acgagatggc
     1621 caaggtggac gacagcttct tccacagact ggaagagtcc ttcctggtgg aagaggataa
     1681 gaagcacgag cggcacccca tcttcggcaa catcgtggac gaggtggcct accacgagaa
     1741 gtaccccacc atctaccacc tgagaaagaa actggtggac agcaccgaca aggccgacct
     1801 gcggctgatc tatctggccc tggcccacat gatcaagttc cggggccact tcctgatcga
     1861 gggcgacctg aaccccgaca acagcgacgt ggacaagctg ttcatccagc tggtgcagac
     1921 ctacaaccag ctgttcgagg aaaaccccat caacgccagc ggcgtggacg ccaaggccat
     1981 cctgtctgcc agactgagca agagcagacg gctggaaaat ctgatcgccc agctgcccgg
     2041 cgagaagaag aatggcctgt tcggaaacct gattgccctg agcctgggcc tgacccccaa
     2101 cttcaagagc aacttcgacc tggccgagga tgccaaactg cagctgagca aggacaccta
     2161 cgacgacgac ctggacaacc tgctggccca gatcggcgac cagtacgccg acctgtttct
     2221 ggccgccaag aacctgtccg acgccatcct gctgagcgac atcctgagag tgaacaccga
     2281 gatcaccaag gcccccctga gcgcctctat gatcaagaga tacgacgagc accaccagga
     2341 cctgaccctg ctgaaagctc tcgtgcggca gcagctgcct gagaagtaca aagagatttt
     2401 cttcgaccag agcaagaacg gctacgccgg ctacattgac ggcggagcca gccaggaaga
     2461 gttctacaag ttcatcaagc ccatcctgga aaagatggac ggcaccgagg aactgctcgt
     2521 gaagctgaac agagaggacc tgctgcggaa gcagcggacc ttcgacaacg gcagcatccc
     2581 ccaccagatc cacctgggag agctgcacgc cattctgcgg cggcaggaag atttttaccc
     2641 attcctgaag gacaaccggg aaaagatcga gaagatcctg accttccgca tcccctacta
     2701 cgtgggccct ctggccaggg gaaacagcag attcgcctgg atgaccagaa agagcgagga
     2761 aaccatcacc ccctggaact tcgaggaagt ggtggacaag ggcgcttccg cccagagctt
     2821 catcgagcgg atgaccaact tcgataagaa cctgcccaac gagaaggtgc tgcccaagca
     2881 cagcctgctg tacgagtact tcaccgtgta taacgagctg accaaagtga aatacgtgac
     2941 cgagggaatg agaaagcccg ccttcctgag cggcgagcag aaaaaggcca tcgtggacct
     3001 gctgttcaag accaaccgga aagtgaccgt gaagcagctg aaagaggact acttcaagaa
     3061 aatcgagtgc ttcgactccg tggaaatctc cggcgtggaa gatcggttca acgcctccct
     3121 gggcacatac cacgatctgc tgaaaattat caaggacaag gacttcctgg acaatgagga
     3181 aaacgaggac attctggaag atatcgtgct gaccctgaca ctgtttgagg acagagagat
     3241 gatcgaggaa cggctgaaaa cctatgccca cctgttcgac gacaaagtga tgaagcagct
     3301 gaagcggcgg agatacaccg gctggggcag gctgagccgg aagctgatca acggcatccg
     3361 ggacaagcag tccggcaaga caatcctgga tttcctgaag tccgacggct tcgccaacag
     3421 aaacttcatg cagctgatcc acgacgacag cctgaccttt aaagaggaca tccagaaagc
     3481 ccaggtgtcc ggccagggcg atagcctgca cgagcacatt gccaatctgg ccggcagccc
     3541 cgccattaag aagggcatcc tgcagacagt gaaggtggtg gacgagctcg tgaaagtgat
     3601 gggccggcac aagcccgaga acatcgtgat cgaaatggcc agagagaacc agaccaccca
     3661 gaagggacag aagaacagcc gcgagagaat gaagcggatc gaagagggca tcaaagagct
     3721 gggcagccag atcctgaaag aacaccccgt ggaaaacacc cagctgcaga acgagaagct
     3781 gtacctgtac tacctgcaga atgggcggga tatgtacgtg gaccaggaac tggacatcaa
     3841 ccggctgtcc gactacgatg tggaccatat cgtgcctcag agctttctga aggacgactc
     3901 catcgacaac aaggtgctga ccagaagcga caagaaccgg ggcaagagcg acaacgtgcc
     3961 ctccgaagag gtcgtgaaga agatgaagaa ctactggcgg cagctgctga acgccaagct
     4021 gattacccag agaaagttcg acaatctgac caaggccgag agaggcggcc tgagcgaact
     4081 ggataaggcc ggcttcatca agagacagct ggtggaaacc cggcagatca caaagcacgt
     4141 ggcacagatc ctggactccc ggatgaacac taagtacgac gagaatgaca agctgatccg
     4201 ggaagtgaaa gtgatcaccc tgaagtccaa gctggtgtcc gatttccgga aggatttcca
     4261 gttttacaaa gtgcgcgaga tcaacaacta ccaccacgcc cacgacgcct acctgaacgc
     4321 cgtcgtggga accgccctga tcaaaaagta ccctaagctg gaaagcgagt tcgtgtacgg
     4381 cgactacaag gtgtacgacg tgcggaagat gatcgccaag agcgagcagg aaatcggcaa
     4441 ggctaccgcc aagtacttct tctacagcaa catcatgaac tttttcaaga ccgagattac
     4501 cctggccaac ggcgagatcc ggaagcggcc tctgatcgag acaaacggcg aaaccgggga
     4561 gatcgtgtgg gataagggcc gggattttgc caccgtgcgg aaagtgctga gcatgcccca
     4621 agtgaatatc gtgaaaaaga ccgaggtgca gacaggcggc ttcagcaaag agtctatcct
     4681 gcccaagagg aacagcgata agctgatcgc cagaaagaag gactgggacc ctaagaagta
     4741 cggcggcttc gacagcccca ccgtggccta ttctgtgctg gtggtggcca aagtggaaaa
     4801 gggcaagtcc aagaaactga agagtgtgaa agagctgctg gggatcacca tcatggaaag
     4861 aagcagcttc gagaagaatc ccatcgactt tctggaagcc aagggctaca aagaagtgaa
     4921 aaaggacctg atcatcaagc tgcctaagta ctccctgttc gagctggaaa acggccggaa
     4981 gagaatgctg gcctctgccg gcgaactgca gaagggaaac gaactggccc tgccctccaa
     5041 atatgtgaac ttcctgtacc tggccagcca ctatgagaag ctgaagggct cccccgagga
     5101 taatgagcag aaacagctgt ttgtggaaca gcacaagcac tacctggacg agatcatcga
     5161 gcagatcagc gagttctcca agagagtgat cctggccgac gctaatctgg acaaagtgct
     5221 gtccgcctac aacaagcacc gggataagcc catcagagag caggccgaga atatcatcca
     5281 cctgtttacc ctgaccaatc tgggagcccc tgccgccttc aagtactttg acaccaccat
     5341 cgaccggaag aggtacacca gcaccaaaga ggtgctggac gccaccctga tccaccagag
     5401 catcaccggc ctgtacgaga cacggatcga cctgtctcag ctgggaggcg acaaaaggcc
     5461 ggcggccacg aaaaaggccg gccaggcaaa aaagaaaaag taagaattcc tagagctcgc
     5521 tgatcagcct cgactgtgcc ttctagttgc cagccatctg ttgtttgccc ctcccccgtg
     5581 ccttccttga ccctggaagg tgccactccc actgtccttt cctaataaaa tgaggaaatt
     5641 gcatcgcatt gtctgagtag gtgtcattct attctggggg gtggggtggg gcaggacagc
     5701 aagggggagg attgggaaga gaatagcagg catgctgggg agcggccgca ggaaccccta
     5761 gtgatggagt tggccactcc ctctctgcgc gctcgctcgc tcactgaggc cgggcgacca
     5821 aaggtcgccc gacgcccggg ctttgcccgg gcggcctcag tgagcgagcg agcgcgcagc
     5881 tgcctgcagg ggcgcctgat gcggtatttt ctccttacgc atctgtgcgg tatttcacac
     5941 cgcatannnn nnnnnnnnnn nnnnnnnnnn nnnnnnnnnn nnnnnnnnnn nnnnnnnnnn
     6001 nnnnnnnnnn nnnnnnnnnn nnnnnnnnnn nnnnnnnnnn ntnnnnnnnn nnnnnnnnnn
     6061 nnnnnnnnnn nnnnnnnnnn nnnnnnnncn nnnnnnnnnn nnnnnnnnnn nnnnnnnnnn
     6121 nnnnnnnnnn nnnnnnnnnn nnnnnnnnnn nnnnnnnnnn nnnnnnnnnn nnnnnnnnnn
     6181 nnnnnnnnnn nnnnnnnnnn nnnnnnnnnn nnnnnnnnnn nnnnnnnnnn cctttgacgt
     6241 tggagtccac gttctttaat agtggactct tgttccaaac tggaacaaca ctcaactcta
     6301 tctcgggcta ttcttttgat ttataaggga ttttgccgat ttcggtctat tggttaaaaa
     6361 atgagctgat ttaacaaaaa tttaacgcga attttaacaa aatattaacg tttacaattt
     6421 tatggtgcac tctcagtaca atctgctctg atgccgcata gttaagccag ccccgacacc
     6481 cgccaacacc cgctgacgcg ccctgacggg cttgtctgct cccggcatcc gcttacagac
     6541 aagctgtgac cgtctccggg agctgcatgt gtcagaggtt ttcaccgtca tcaccgaaac
     6601 gcgcgagacg aaagggcctc gtgatacgcc tatttttata ggttaatgtc atgataataa
     6661 tggtttctta gacgtcaggt ggcacttttc ggggaaatgt gcgcggaacc cctatttgtt
     6721 tatttttcta aatacattca aatatgtatc cgctcatgag acaataaccc tgataaatgc
     6781 ttcaataata ttgaaaaagg aagagtatga gtattcaaca tttccgtgtc gcccttattc
     6841 ccttttttgc ggcattttgc cttcctgttt ttgctcaccc agaaacgctg gtgaaagtaa
     6901 aagatgctga agatcagttg ggtgcacgag tgggttacat cgaactggat ctcaacagcg
     6961 gtaagatcct tgagagtttt cgccccgaag aacgttttcc aatgatgagc acttttaaag
     7021 ttctgctatg tggcgcggta ttatcccgta ttgacgccgg gcaagagcaa ctcggtcgcc
     7081 gcatacacta ttctcagaat gacttggttg agtactcacc agtcacagaa aagcatctta
     7141 cggatggcat gacagtaaga gaattatgca gtgctgccat aaccatgagt gataacactg
     7201 cggccaactt acttctgaca acgatcggag gaccgaagga gctaaccgct tttttgcaca
     7261 acatggggga tcatgtaact cgccttgatc gttgggaacc ggagctgaat gaagccatac
     7321 caaacgacga gcgtgacacc acgatgcctg tagcaatggc aacaacgttg cgcaaactat
     7381 taactggcga actacttact ctagcttccc ggcaacaatt aatagactgg atggaggcgg
     7441 ataaagttgc aggaccactt ctgcgctcgg cccttccggc tggctggttt attgctgata
     7501 aatctggagc cggtgagcgt ggaagccgcg gtatcattgc agcactgggg ccagatggta
     7561 agccctcccg tatcgtagtt atctacacga cggggagtca ggcaactatg gatgaacgaa
     7621 atagacagat cgctgagata ggtgcctcac tgattaagca ttggtaactg tcagaccaag
     7681 tttactcata tatactttag attgatttaa aacttcattt ttaatttaaa aggatctagg
     7741 tgaagatcct ttttgataat ctcatgacca aaatccctta acgtgagttt tcgttccact
     7801 gagcgtcaga ccccgtagaa aagatcaaag gatcttcttg agatcctttt tttctgcgcg
     7861 taatctgctg cttgcaaaca aaaaaaccac cgctaccagc ggtggtttgt ttgccggatc
     7921 aagagctacc aactcttttt ccgaaggtaa ctggcttcag cagagcgcag ataccaaata
     7981 ctgttcttct agtgtagccg tagttaggcc accacttcaa gaactctgta gcaccgccta
     8041 catacctcgc tctgctaatc ctgttaccag tggctgctgc cagtggcgat aagtcgtgtc
     8101 ttaccgggtt ggactcaaga cgatagttac cggataaggc gcagcggtcg ggctgaacgg
     8161 ggggttcgtg cacacagccc agcttggagc gaacgaccta caccgaactg agatacctac
     8221 agcgtgagct atgagaaagc gccacgcttc ccgaagggag aaaggcggac aggtatccgg
     8281 taagcggcag ggtcggaaca ggagagcgca cgagggagct tccaggggga aacgcctggt
     8341 atctttatag tcctgtcggg tttcgccacc tctgacttga gcgtcgattt ttgtgatgct
     8401 cgtcaggggg gcggagccta tggaaaaacg ccagcaacgc ggccttttta cggttcctgg
     8461 ccttttgctg gccttttgct cacatgt
//
