# Supplementary material for: SeqVerify: An accessible analysis tool for cell line genomic integrity, contamination, and gene editing outcomes
Source: Stem Cell Reports. 2024 Sep 12;19(10):1505–15. doi: 10.1016/j.stemcr.2024.08.004 (PMC11561455; doi:10.1016/j.stemcr.2024.08.004)
Supplement: File S4. Plasmid sequences [file mmc4.zip › Supplementary_File_4_Plasmid_sequences/Knockin-NANOS3-T2A-mVenus-PuroTK.gb]

LOCUS       pDonor(+)-hNANOS3-T2A-m 8781 bp ds-DNA     circular     14-MAY-2021
DEFINITION  .
KEYWORDS    "creator:Merrick Smela" "marker:AmpR"
FEATURES             Location/Qualifiers
     primer          1..20
                     /label="MPS104_MC1_fwd"
                     /note="sequence: ACCTCCAGATCTTGTCAGTG"
                     /ApEinfo_revcolor="#b7e6d7"
                     /ApEinfo_fwdcolor="#b7e6d7"
     misc_feature    16..39
                     /label="primer 267"
                     /ApEinfo_revcolor="#b4abac"
                     /ApEinfo_fwdcolor="#b4abac"
     Promoter        16..293
                     /label="MC1"
                     /ApEinfo_revcolor="#b7e6d7"
                     /ApEinfo_fwdcolor="#b7e6d7"
     primer          complement(264..283)
                     /label="MPS131_MC1_rev_seq"
                     /note="sequence: TGCAGGGTCGCTCGGTGTTC"
                     /ApEinfo_revcolor="#b7e6d7"
                     /ApEinfo_fwdcolor="#b7e6d7"
     misc_feature    294..950
                     /label="DTA"
                     /ApEinfo_revcolor="#ff9ccd"
                     /ApEinfo_fwdcolor="#ff9ccd"
     CDS             294..951
                     /label="Translation 294-951"
                     /translation="MDPDDVVDSSKSFVMENFSSYHGTKPGYVDSIQKGIQKPKSGTQGNYDDDWKGFYSTDNKYDAAGYSVDNENPLSGKAGGVVKVTYPGLTKVLALKVDNAETIKKELGLSLTEPLMEQVGTEEFIKRFGDGASRVVLSLPFAEGSSSVEYINNWEQAKALSVELEINFETRGKRGQDAMYEYMAQACAGNRVRRSLCEGTLLLWCDIIGQTTYRDLKL*"
     misc_feature    952..1017
                     /label="small T intron"
                     /ApEinfo_revcolor="#d6b295"
                     /ApEinfo_fwdcolor="#d6b295"
     misc_feature    1059..1296
                     /label="Mouse PGK poly(A)"
                     /ApEinfo_revcolor="#b1ff67"
                     /ApEinfo_fwdcolor="#b1ff67"
     primer          1267..1316
                     /label="MPS107_ori_PGKpA_Gibson"
                     /note="sequence: TTGCTTTATGATAATGTTTCATAGTTGgatgtttttccataggctccgcc"
                     /ApEinfo_revcolor="#9eafd2"
                     /ApEinfo_fwdcolor="#9eafd2"
     primer          complement(1269..1296)
                     /label="MPS103_PGKpA_rev"
                     /note="sequence: atcCAACTATGAAACATTATCATAAAGC"
                     /ApEinfo_revcolor="#9eafd2"
                     /ApEinfo_fwdcolor="#9eafd2"
     rep_origin      complement(1300..1888)
                     /label="ori"
                     /ApEinfo_revcolor="#ffef86"
                     /ApEinfo_fwdcolor="#ffef86"
     CDS             complement(2059..2850)
                     /label="AmpR"
                     /ApEinfo_revcolor="#b7e6d7"
                     /ApEinfo_fwdcolor="#b7e6d7"
     primer          2682..2701
                     /label="MPS101_Amp_rev"
                     /note="sequence: ataataccgcgccacatagc"
                     /ApEinfo_revcolor="#ffef86"
                     /ApEinfo_fwdcolor="#ffef86"
     CDS             complement(2851..2919)
                     /label="AmpR"
                     /ApEinfo_revcolor="#b7e6d7"
                     /ApEinfo_fwdcolor="#b7e6d7"
     promoter        complement(2920..3024)
                     /label="AmpR promoter"
                     /ApEinfo_revcolor="#c6c9d1"
                     /ApEinfo_fwdcolor="#c6c9d1"
     primer          complement(3017..3036)
                     /label="MPS112_AmpR_prom_fwd"
                     /note="sequence: cggggaaatgtgcgcggaac"
                     /ApEinfo_revcolor="#faac61"
                     /ApEinfo_fwdcolor="#faac61"
     rep_origin      complement(3050..3505)
                     /label="f1 ori"
                     /ApEinfo_revcolor="#ffef86"
                     /ApEinfo_fwdcolor="#ffef86"
     primer          complement(3187..3208)
                     /label="MPS102_F1_fwd"
                     /note="sequence: gtggactcttgttccaaactgg"
                     /ApEinfo_revcolor="#c7b0e3"
                     /ApEinfo_fwdcolor="#c7b0e3"
     CDS             complement(3288..3753)
                     /label="lacZα"
                     /ApEinfo_revcolor="#993366"
                     /ApEinfo_fwdcolor="#993366"
     primer_bind     3647..3663
                     /label="M13 fwd"
                     /ApEinfo_revcolor="#a020f0"
                     /ApEinfo_fwdcolor="#a020f0"
     promoter        3673..3691
                     /label="T7 promoter"
                     /ApEinfo_revcolor="#c6c9d1"
                     /ApEinfo_fwdcolor="#c6c9d1"
     primer          complement(3701..3727)
                     /label="deleted2"
                     /note="sequence: TATTCCCACAACGACCAGTACGCCCAATTCGTCGAcctcgagggggggcccggtac"
                     /ApEinfo_revcolor="#c6c9d1"
                     /ApEinfo_fwdcolor="#c6c9d1"
     misc_feature    3711..3753
                     /label="In-Fusion primer 455"
                     /ApEinfo_revcolor="#b4abac"
                     /ApEinfo_fwdcolor="#b4abac"
     misc_feature    3721..3725
                     /label="destroyed SalI site"
                     /ApEinfo_revcolor="#b4abac"
                     /ApEinfo_fwdcolor="#b4abac"
     misc_feature    3726..3726
                     /label="C added in the primer to renew SalI site"
                     /ApEinfo_revcolor="#b4abac"
                     /ApEinfo_fwdcolor="#b4abac"
     misc_feature    3727..4630
                     /label="5'-arm_hNANOS3"
                     /ApEinfo_revcolor="#b4abac"
                     /ApEinfo_fwdcolor="#b4abac"
     primer          4565..4584
                     /label="MPS174_NANOS3_inner_F_geno"
                     /note="sequence: actagGTTTCAGAGGTGCCG"
                     /ApEinfo_revcolor="#f8d3a9"
                     /ApEinfo_fwdcolor="#f8d3a9"
     misc_feature    4570..4630
                     /label="exon 2 (G=>C to remove stop codon)"
                     /ApEinfo_revcolor="#b4abac"
                     /ApEinfo_fwdcolor="#b4abac"
     CDS             4572..4619
                     /label="Translation 4572-4619"
                     /translation="FRGAGKSEPSPSCSPS"
     misc_feature    4606..4646
                     /label="In-Fusion primer 456"
                     /ApEinfo_revcolor="#b4abac"
                     /ApEinfo_fwdcolor="#b4abac"
     CDS             4620..4631
                     /label="Translation 4620-4631"
                     /translation="MSTY"
     misc_feature    4631..4631
                     /label="mutate G=>C to remove stop, but keep T2A in frame"
                     /ApEinfo_revcolor="#b4abac"
                     /ApEinfo_fwdcolor="#b4abac"
     primer          4632..4652
                     /label="MPS105_T2A_Gibson"
                     /note="sequence: GAGGGCAGAGGAAGTctgcta"
                     /ApEinfo_revcolor="#75c6a9"
                     /ApEinfo_fwdcolor="#75c6a9"
     CDS             4632..4685
                     /label="Translation 4632-4685"
                     /translation="EGRGSLLTCGDVEENPGP"
     misc_feature    4632..4685
                     /label="T2A"
                     /ApEinfo_revcolor="#b4abac"
                     /ApEinfo_fwdcolor="#b4abac"
     primer          complement(4642..4661)
                     /label="MPS106_T2A_Gibson_rev"
                     /note="sequence: accgcatgttagcagACTTC"
                     /ApEinfo_revcolor="#b7e6d7"
                     /ApEinfo_fwdcolor="#b7e6d7"
     misc_feature    4684..4685
                     /label="not sure about this junction?"
                     /ApEinfo_revcolor="#b4abac"
                     /ApEinfo_fwdcolor="#b4abac"
     primer          4686..4705
                     /label="MPS180_FP_5'_fwd"
                     /note="sequence: atggtgagcaagggcgagga"
                     /ApEinfo_revcolor="#c6c9d1"
                     /ApEinfo_fwdcolor="#c6c9d1"
     primer          complement(4686..4705)
                     /label="MPS086_FP_rev_seq"
                     /note="sequence: TCCTCGCCCTTGCTCACCAT"
                     /ApEinfo_revcolor="#d6b295"
                     /ApEinfo_fwdcolor="#d6b295"
     CDS             4686..5405
                     /label="Translation 4686-5405"
                     /translation="MVSKGEELFTGVVPILVELDGDVNGHKFSVSGEGEGDATYGKLTLKLICTTGKLPVPWPTLVTTLGYGLQCFARYPDHMKQHDFFKSAMPEGYVQERTIFFKDDGNYKTRAEVKFEGDTLVNRIELKGIDFKEDGNILGHKLEYNYNSHNVYITADKQKNGIKANFKIRHNIEDGGVQLADHYQQNTPIGDGPVLLPDNHYLSYQSKLSKDPNEKRDHMVLLEFVTAAGITLGMDELYK*"
     misc_feature    4686..5405
                     /label="mVenus"
     primer          5384..5405
                     /label="MPS178_FP_3'"
                     /note="sequence: catggacgagctgtacaagtaa"
                     /ApEinfo_revcolor="#75c6a9"
                     /ApEinfo_fwdcolor="#75c6a9"
     primer          complement(5384..5405)
                     /label="MPS179_FP_3'"
                     /note="sequence: ttacttgtacagctcgtccatg"
                     /ApEinfo_revcolor="#f58a5e"
                     /ApEinfo_fwdcolor="#f58a5e"
     misc_feature    5406..7963
                     /label="Rox-PGK-Puro-Rox"
                     /ApEinfo_revcolor="#b4abac"
                     /ApEinfo_fwdcolor="#b4abac"
     primer          5444..5468
                     /label="MPS026_PGK_fwd"
                     /note="sequence: AGAAAGTATAGGAACTTCAGCTTGA"
                     /ApEinfo_revcolor="#84b0dc"
                     /ApEinfo_fwdcolor="#84b0dc"
     primer          complement(5449..5473)
                     /label="MPS027_PGK_5'_rev"
                     /note="sequence: CGATATCAAGCTGAAGTTCCTATAC"
                     /ApEinfo_revcolor="#d6b295"
                     /ApEinfo_fwdcolor="#d6b295"
     primer          complement(5989..6008)
                     /label="MPS081_Resistance_marker_switching_5'"
                     /note="sequence: CATGGTGGCGTTGGCTGCAG"
                     /ApEinfo_revcolor="#b4abac"
                     /ApEinfo_fwdcolor="#b4abac"
     primer          6006..6025
                     /label="MPS047_Puro_fwd_seq"
                     /note="sequence: ATGGGtACCGAGTACAAGCC"
                     /ApEinfo_revcolor="#f58a5e"
                     /ApEinfo_fwdcolor="#f58a5e"
     primer          7608..7630
                     /label="MPS082_Resistance_marker_switching_3'"
                     /note="sequence: GCTCTAGAGCTCGCTGATCAGCC"
                     /ApEinfo_revcolor="#c7b0e3"
                     /ApEinfo_fwdcolor="#c7b0e3"
     primer          complement(7935..7955)
                     /label="MPS113_Rox_rev"
                     /note="sequence: CTAGATATCGGCGCGCCtaac"
                     /ApEinfo_revcolor="#d59687"
                     /ApEinfo_fwdcolor="#d59687"
     misc_feature    7939..7963
                     /label="primer 171"
                     /ApEinfo_revcolor="#b4abac"
                     /ApEinfo_fwdcolor="#b4abac"
     misc_feature    7949..7984
                     /label="In-Fusion primer 457"
                     /ApEinfo_revcolor="#b4abac"
                     /ApEinfo_fwdcolor="#b4abac"
     misc_feature    7964..8781
                     /label="3'-arm hNANOS3"
                     /ApEinfo_revcolor="#b4abac"
                     /ApEinfo_fwdcolor="#b4abac"
     primer          complement(7999..8020)
                     /label="MPS111"
                     /note="sequence: GGTCTTCCTGGAAATCCAGCCG"
                     /ApEinfo_revcolor="#ffef86"
                     /ApEinfo_fwdcolor="#ffef86"
     misc_feature    8771..8781
                     /label="In-Fusion primer 458"
                     /ApEinfo_revcolor="#b4abac"
                     /ApEinfo_fwdcolor="#b4abac"
ORIGIN
        1 ACCTCCAGAT CTTGTCAGTG TGGTTTTCAA GAGGAAGCAA AAAGCCTCTC CACCCAGGCC
       61 TGGAATGTTT CCACCCAATG TCGAGCAGTG TGGTTTTGCA AGAGGAAGCA AAAAGCCTCT
      121 CCACCCAGGC CTGGAATGTT TCCACCCAAT GTCGAGCAAA CCCCGCCCAG CGTCTTGTCA
      181 TTGGCGAATT CGAACACGCA GATGCAGTCG GGGCGGCGCG GTCCCAGGTC CACTTCGCAT
      241 ATTAAGGTGA CGCGTGTGGC CTCGAACACC GAGCGACCCT GCAGGTCCTC GCCATGGATC
      301 CTGATGATGT TGTTGATTCT TCTAAATCTT TTGTGATGGA AAACTTTTCT TCGTACCACG
      361 GGACTAAACC TGGTTATGTA GATTCCATTC AAAAAGGTAT ACAAAAGCCA AAATCTGGTA
      421 CACAAGGAAA TTATGACGAT GATTGGAAAG GGTTTTATAG TACCGACAAT AAATACGACG
      481 CTGCGGGATA CTCTGTAGAT AATGAAAACC CGCTCTCTGG AAAAGCTGGA GGCGTGGTCA
      541 AAGTGACGTA TCCAGGACTG ACGAAGGTTC TCGCACTAAA AGTGGATAAT GCCGAAACTA
      601 TTAAGAAAGA GTTAGGTTTA AGTCTCACTG AACCGTTGAT GGAGCAAGTC GGAACGGAAG
      661 AGTTTATCAA AAGGTTCGGT GATGGTGCTT CGCGTGTAGT GCTCAGCCTT CCCTTCGCTG
      721 AGGGGAGTTC TAGCGTTGAA TATATTAATA ACTGGGAACA GGCGAAAGCG TTAAGCGTAG
      781 AACTTGAGAT TAATTTTGAA ACCCGTGGAA AACGTGGCCA AGATGCGATG TATGAGTATA
      841 TGGCTCAAGC CTGTGCAGGA AATCGTGTCA GGCGATCTCT TTGTGAAGGA ACCTTACTTC
      901 TGTGGTGTGA CATAATTGGA CAAACTACCT ACAGAGATTT AAAGCTCTAA GGTAAATATA
      961 AAATTTTTAA GTGTATAATG TGTTAAACTA CTGATTCTAA TTGTTTGTGT ATTTTAGATT
     1021 CCAACCTATG GAACTGATGA ATGGGAGCAG TGGTGGAATG CAGATCCACT AGAGTCGAGG
     1081 GATGCAGAAA TTGATGATCT ATTAAACAAT AAAGATGTCC ACTAAAATGG AAGTTTTTCC
     1141 TGTCATACTT TGTTAAGAAG GGTGAGAACA GAGTACCTAC ATTTTGAATG GAAGGATTGG
     1201 AGCTACGGGG GTGGGGGTGG GGTGGGATTA GATAAATGCC TGCTCTTTAC TGAAGGCTCT
     1261 TTACTATTGC TTTATGATAA TGTTTCATAG TTGgatgttt ttccataggc tccgcccccc
     1321 tgacgagcat cacaaaaatc gacgctcaag tcagaggtgg cgaaacccga caggactata
     1381 aagataccag gcgtttcccc ctggaagctc cctcgtgcgc tctcctgttc cgaccctgcc
     1441 gcttaccgga tacctgtccg cctttctccc ttcgggaagc gtggcgcttt ctcatagctc
     1501 acgctgtagg tatctcagtt cggtgtaggt cgttcgctcc aagctgggct gtgtgcacga
     1561 accccccgtt cagcccgacc gctgcgcctt atccggtaac tatcgtcttg agtccaaccc
     1621 ggtaagacac gacttatcgc cactggcagc agccactggt aacaggatta gcagagcgag
     1681 gtatgtaggc ggtgctacag agttcttgaa gtggtggcct aactacggct acactagaag
     1741 gacagtattt ggtatctgcg ctctgctgaa gccagttacc ttcggaaaaa gagttggtag
     1801 ctcttgatcc ggcaaacaaa ccaccgctgg tagcggtggt ttttttgttt gcaagcagca
     1861 gattacgcgc agaaaaaaag gatctcaaga agatcctttg atcttttcta cggggtctga
     1921 cgctcagtgg aacgaaaact cacgttaagg gattttggtc atgagattat caaaaaggat
     1981 cttcacctag atccttttaa attaaaaatg aagttttaaa tcaatctaaa gtatatatga
     2041 gtaaacttgg tctgacagtt accaatgctt aatcagtgag gcacctatct cagcgatctg
     2101 tctatttcgt tcatccatag ttgcctgact ccccgtcgtg tagataacta cgatacggga
     2161 gggcttacca tctggcccca gtgctgcaat gataccgcga gacccacgct caccggctcc
     2221 agatttatca gcaataaacc agccagccgg aagggccgag cgcagaagtg gtcctgcaac
     2281 tttatccgcc tccatccagt ctattaattg ttgccgggaa gctagagtaa gtagttcgcc
     2341 agttaatagt ttgcgcaacg ttgttgccat tgctacaggc atcgtggtgt cacgctcgtc
     2401 gtttggtatg gcttcattca gctccggttc ccaacgatca aggcgagtta catgatcccc
     2461 catgttgtgc aaaaaagcgg ttagctcctt cggtcctccg atcgttgtca gaagtaagtt
     2521 ggccgcagtg ttatcactca tggttatggc agcactgcat aattctctta ctgtcatgcc
     2581 atccgtaaga tgcttttctg tgactggtga gtactcaacc aagtcattct gagaatagtg
     2641 tatgcggcga ccgagttgct cttgcccggc gtcaatacgg gataataccg cgccacatag
     2701 cagaacttta aaagtgctca tcattggaaa acgttcttcg gggcgaaaac tctcaaggat
     2761 cttaccgctg ttgagatcca gttcgatgta acccactcgt gcacccaact gatcttcagc
     2821 atcttttact ttcaccagcg tttctgggtg agcaaaaaca ggaaggcaaa atgccgcaaa
     2881 aaagggaata agggcgacac ggaaatgttg aatactcata ctcttccttt ttcaatatta
     2941 ttgaagcatt tatcagggtt attgtctcat gagcggatac atatttgaat gtatttagaa
     3001 aaataaacaa ataggggttc cgcgcacatt tccccgaaaa gtgccaccta aattgtaagc
     3061 gttaatattt tgttaaaatt cgcgttaaat ttttgttaaa tcagctcatt ttttaaccaa
     3121 taggccgaaa tcggcaaaat cccttataaa tcaaaagaat agaccgagat agggttgagt
     3181 gttgttccag tttggaacaa gagtccacta ttaaagaacg tggactccaa cgtcaaaggn
     3241 nnnnnnnnnn nnnnnnnnnn nnnnnnnnnn nnnnnnnnnn nnnnnnnntn nnnnnnnnnn
     3301 nnnnnnnnnn nnnnnnnnnn nnnnnnnnnn nnnnnnnnnn nnnnnnnnnn nnnnnnnnnn
     3361 nnnnnnnnnn nnnnnnnnnn gnnnnnnnnn nnnnnnnnnn nnnnnnnnnn nnnnnnnnnn
     3421 nnnnnnnnnn nnnnnnnnnn nnnnnnnnnn nnnnnnnnnn nnnnnnnnnn nnnnnnnnnn
     3481 nnnnnnnnnn nnnnnnnnnn nnnnncccat tcgccattca ggctgcgcaa ctgttgggaa
     3541 gggcgatcgg tgcgggcctc ttcgctatta cgccagctgg cgaaaggggg atgtgctgca
     3601 aggcgattaa gttgggtaac gccagggttt tcccagtcac gacgttgtaa aacgacggcc
     3661 agtgagcgcg cgtaatacga ctcactatag ggcgaattgg gtaccgggcc ccccctcgag
     3721 gTCGACGTGC CTGTAGTCCC AGCTACTTGG GAGGCTGACG AGGGAGGATC GCTTGGGTCC
     3781 AGGGGACAGA GGCTGCAGTG AGCTGAGATG GTGCCACTGC ACTGCAGCCT GGGCAACACA
     3841 GCAAGACCTC GTCTTAAAAA AAAAAAAAAG CACTGGTCAT GGTGGCTCAT GCCTGTAATC
     3901 CCAGTACTTG GGGAAGCTGA GGCAGGTGGA TCACCTGAGG TCAGGAATTC AAGACCAGCC
     3961 TGGCCAACAT GGTGAAACCC CGTCTCTACT GAAAATACAA AAAATTAACT GGGCATGGTG
     4021 GCATGCGCCT GTAATCCCTG CTACTCGGGG GGCTGAGACA GGAGAATCGC TAGAACCCGG
     4081 GAGGTGGAGG TCGCAGTGAG CTGAGGTCAC GTCACTGCAC TCCAGCCTGG GCGACAGAGT
     4141 GAGACTCCGT CTCACAAAAA AAAGAAAGCA TGAAAGACTG CCTCCAGGAG AAGATAGTGT
     4201 TTCCTGTGAG GTTTGATGCT GTCTCACTGG GAGACGCTGG AGGCCAAAAG GACATAGGGA
     4261 AGATGGTGTC CTGCGGCCAG CCTTTCTGAT GAACAACTTT TGGGAGTAAC AGATCCGGGG
     4321 ACCCCAGAGC ACGGCGGCCA CGAGAGGGCA CCACAGTCGC AGAATCGGAA CTCCTGTGCT
     4381 TTGTCTCGGG CTCTGGGTCC CAGCGGGGCC GCCCGGCGGA GCCAGAGACG TCACGGGGTC
     4441 GCTGTCTCCG GAGCAGCCCC TGGGTGGCGC CAGAGGTCCA GCAGGCCCGG AGGCCGAGTC
     4501 CGTGGGCAAC TTGGGGAGCG TTGAGTCATC GCCTGTGATT AAGCATTTCT CTCCCTCCCC
     4561 CTCCACTAGG TTTCAGAGGT GCCGGGAAGT CTGAGCCTTC GCCCTCCTGC TCTCCCTCCA
     4621 TGTCCACCTA CGAGGGCAGA GGAAGTctgc taacatgcgg tgacgtcgag gagaatcctg
     4681 gcccaatggt gagcaagggc gaggagctgt tcaccggggt ggtgcccatc ctggtcgagc
     4741 tggacggcga cgtaaacggc cacaagttca gcgtgtccgg cgagggcgag ggcgatgcca
     4801 cctacggcaa gctgaccctg aagctgatct gcaccaccgg caagctgccc gtgccctggc
     4861 ccaccctcgt gaccaccctg ggctacggcc tgcagtgctt cgcccgctac cccgaccaca
     4921 tgaagcagca cgacttcttc aagtccgcca tgcccgaagg ctacgtccag gagcgcacca
     4981 tcttcttcaa ggacgacggc aactacaaga cccgcgccga ggtgaagttc gagggcgaca
     5041 ccctggtgaa ccgcatcgag ctgaagggca tcgacttcaa ggaggacggc aacatcctgg
     5101 ggcacaagct ggagtacaac tacaacagcc acaacgtcta tatcaccgcc gacaagcaga
     5161 agaacggcat caaggccaac ttcaagatcc gccacaacat cgaggacggc ggcgtgcagc
     5221 tcgccgacca ctaccagcag aacaccccca tcggcgacgg ccccgtgctg ctgcccgaca
     5281 accactacct gagctaccag tccaagctga gcaaagaccc caacgagaag cgcgatcaca
     5341 tggtcctgct ggagttcgtg accgccgccg ggatcactct cggcatggac gagctgtaca
     5401 agtaataact ttaaataatg ccaattattt aaagttacat atgAGAAAGT ATAGGAACTT
     5461 CAGCTTGATA TCGAATTAAT TCTACCGGGT AGGGGAGGCG CTTTTCCCAA GGCAGTCTGG
     5521 AGCATGCGCT TTAGCAGCCC CGCTGGGCAC TTGGCGCTAC ACAAGTGGCC TCTGGCCTCG
     5581 CACACATTCC ACATCCACCG GTAGGCGCCA ACCGGCTCCG TTCTTTGGTG GCCCCTTCGC
     5641 GCCACCTTCT ACTCCTCCCC TAGTCAGGAA GTTCCCCCCC GCCCCGCAGC TCGCGTCGTG
     5701 CAGGACGTGA CAAATGGAAG TAGCACGTCT CACTAGTCTC GTGCAGATGG ACAGCACCGC
     5761 TGAGCAATGG AAGCGGGTAG GCCTTTGGGG CAGCGGCCAA TAGCAGCTTT GCTCCTTCGC
     5821 TTTCTGGGCT CAGAGGCTGG GAAGGGGTGG GTCCGGGGGC GGGCTCAGGG GCGGGCTCAG
     5881 GGGCGGGGCG GGCGCCCGAA GGTCCTCCGG AGGCCCGGCA TTCTGCACGC TTCAAAAGCG
     5941 CACGTCTGCC GCGCTGTTCT CCTCTTCCTC ATCTCCGGGC CTTTCGACCT GCAGCCAACG
     6001 CCACCATGGG GACCGAGTAC AAGCCCACGG TGCGCCTCGC CACCCGCGAC GACGTCCCCC
     6061 GGGCCGTACG CACCCTCGCC GCCGCGTTCG CCGACTACCC CGCCACGCGC CACACCGTCG
     6121 ACCCGGACCG CCACATCGAG CGGGTCACCG AGCTGCAAGA ACTCTTCCTC ACGCGCGTCG
     6181 GGCTCGACAT CGGCAAGGTG TGGGTCGCGG ACGACGGCGC CGCGGTGGCG GTCTGGACCA
     6241 CGCCGGAGAG CGTCGAAGCG GGGGCGGTGT TCGCCGAGAT CGGCCCGCGC ATGGCCGAGT
     6301 TGAGCGGTTC CCGGCTGGCC GCGCAGCAAC AGATGGAAGG CCTCCTGGCG CCGCACCGGC
     6361 CCAAGGAGCC CGCGTGGTTC CTGGCCACCG TCGGCGTCTC GCCCGACCAC CAGGGCAAGG
     6421 GTCTGGGCAG CGCCGTCGTG CTCCCCGGAG TGGAGGCGGC CGAGCGCGCC GGGGTGCCCG
     6481 CCTTCCTGGA GACCTCCGCG CCCCGCAACC TCCCCTTCTA CGAGCGGCTC GGCTTCACCG
     6541 TCACCGCCGA CGTCGAGGTG CCCGAAGGAC CGCGCACCTG GTGCATGACC CGCAAGCCCG
     6601 GTGCCGGATC CATGCCCACG CTACTGCGGG TTTATATAGA CGGTCCTCAC GGGATGGGGA
     6661 AAACCACCAC CACGCAACTG CTGGTGGCCC TGGGTTCGCG CGACGATATC GTCTACGTAC
     6721 CCGAGCCGAT GACTTACTGG CAGGTGCTGG GGGCTTCCGA GACAATCGCG AACATCTACA
     6781 CCACACAACA CCGCCTCGAC CAGGGTGAGA TATCGGCCGG GGACGCGGCG GTGGTAATGA
     6841 CAAGCGCCCA GATAACAATG GGCATGCCTT ATGCCGTGAC CGACGCCGTT CTGGCTCCTC
     6901 ATATCGGGGG GGAGGCTGGG AGCTCACATG CCCCGCCCCC GGCCCTCACC CTCATCTTCG
     6961 ACCGCCATCC CATCGCCGCC CTCCTGTGCT ACCCGGCCGC GCGATACCTT ATGGGCAGCA
     7021 TGACCCCCCA GGCCGTGCTG GCGTTCGTGG CCCTCATCCC GCCGACCTTG CCCGGCACAA
     7081 ACATCGTGTT GGGGGCCCTT CCGGAGGACA GACACATCGA CCGCCTGGCC AAACGCCAGC
     7141 GCCCCGGCGA GCGGCTTGAC CTGGCTATGC TGGCCGCGAT TCGCCGCGTT TACGGGCTGC
     7201 TTGCCAATAC GGTGCGGTAT CTGCAGGGCG GCGGGTCGTG GCGGGAGGAT TGGGGACAGC
     7261 TTTCGGGGAC GGCCGTGCCG CCCCAGGGTG CCGAGCCCCA GAGCAACGCG GGCCCACGAC
     7321 CCCATATCGG GGACACGTTA TTTACCCTGT TTCGGGCCCC CGAGTTGCTG GCCCCCAACG
     7381 GCGACCTGTA CAACGTGTTT GCCTGGGCCT TGGACGTCTT GGCCAAACGC CTCCGTCCCA
     7441 TGCACGTCTT TATCCTGGAT TACGACCAAT CGCCCGCCGG CTGCCGGGAC GCCCTGCTGC
     7501 AACTTACCTC CGGGATGGTC CAGACCCACG TCACCACCCC CGGCTCCATA CCGACGATCT
     7561 GCGACCTGGC GCGCACGTTT GCCCGGGAGA TGGGGGAGGC TAACTGAGCT CTAGAGCTCG
     7621 CTGATCAGCC TCGACTGTGC CTTCTAGTTG CCAGCCATCT GTTGTTTGCC CCTCCCCCGT
     7681 GCCTTCCTTG ACCCTGGAAG GTGCCACTCC CACTGTCCTT TCCTAATAAA ATGAGGAAAT
     7741 TGCATCGCAT TGTCTGAGTA GGTGTCATTC TATTCTGGGG GGTGGGGTGG GGCAGGACAG
     7801 CAAGGGGGAG GATTGGGAAG ACAATAGCAG GCATGCTGGG GATGCGGTGG GCTCTATGGC
     7861 TTCTGAGGCG GAAAGAACCA GCTGGGGCTC GACATACTAG agtacttaac tttaaataat
     7921 gccaattatt taaagttaGG CGCGCCGATA TCTAGACCCA GCTGAGGCTG CCTACACCTG
     7981 GGCAAGGGCA CCCGGGCTCG GCTGGATTTC CAGGAAGACC CACCCTATGA CGACTGCCCC
     8041 CACTCCCAGA CCCTCCCCCC AGCCTGGGAT TGAGCCCTGG GGATGACCCG GGGTTGGCAA
     8101 GGGAAGAGCT GAAATCGCCC TGTCCTTGGG GACCCCACCC TTTGTGCCAT CTGCCGTTTC
     8161 CCTAGTGCTG GGCATCCAGT CAGCCCTCAA TAAATGCTTA TGAATGGATC AACAACAGAC
     8221 AAGCCCTGGT CTTGGGACAA GGTGTAGTGT GAACCTTGCT GGGAGTCCTG TACCTAGATC
     8281 TCCCCTTCTC CTTCTTTGAG TTTCGGCACC CTGGGGTGCT GGGGTGAGCT GCTTTGTGCA
     8341 GAGAAACACA AGTGGGTGCC TTGGGGTAGC TGGGGGGGTT CATGGCACCT CAAAGCCAGA
     8401 TCGACATCAT GAGACCCTTT CTGTGGACAT TTGGTCTTTC AGCCACCCCC TGCACTGACA
     8461 TGCAAGATGG GTGGACTCCT CCCATCCCAC CCCCAGCTCC GTACTGGAGG TGGGGGCTTC
     8521 ATTTGAGGAA GAAATTGACA CACAACTAGA CAGAGCCCCC CCCCCCGACA TCCTCATCAC
     8581 TAAGGAAGGT GAATGTTTAT GTCACCATGG ATGCCCCAGT GACAAGCCAG GCAGTTTAGA
     8641 GCAAGGGAGG GACATTTAGG GGGCAGGGAA TGGGACCATG TCCTGGGTGG GCTTGGGCAG
     8701 GAGCAGAAGG ATGGGGCTGT TCTGGCAGGG CGGGGGGGAA ATGCATGTGG GGGAATCCCC
     8761 ACACCCCTGC CTGCCTCCTC C
//
